# Supplementary material for: Six complete mitochondrial genomes of mayflies from three genera of Ephemerellidae (Insecta: Ephemeroptera) with inversion and translocation of trnI rearrangement and their phylogenetic relationships
Source: PeerJ. 2020 Aug 19;8:e9740. doi: 10.7717/peerj.9740 (PMC7443110; doi:10.7717/peerj.9740)
Supplement: Supplemental Information 1 [file peerj-08-9740-s001.txt]

LOCUS       06wz01               15599 bp    DNA     linear       27-JAN-2020
DEFINITION  Torleya tumiforceps, mitochondrial genome.
ACCESSION
VERSION
KEYWORDS    .
SOURCE      mitochondrion Torleya tumiforceps
  ORGANISM  Torleya tumiforceps
            Eukaryota; Metazoa; Ecdysozoa; Arthropoda; Hexapoda; Insecta;
            Pterygota; Palaeoptera; Ephemeroptera; Ephemerellidae; Torleya.
REFERENCE   1  (bases 1 to 15599)
  AUTHORS   Xu,X.
  TITLE     The complete mitochondrial genome of Torleya tumiforceps (Insecta:
            Ephemeroptera) and phylogenetic position of the Ephemeroptera
  JOURNAL   Unpublished
REFERENCE   2  (bases 1 to 15599)
  AUTHORS   Xu,X.
  TITLE     Direct Submission
  JOURNAL   Submitted (27-JAN-2020) College of Chemistry and Life Science,
            Zhejiang Normal University, Yingbin Road 688, Jinhua, Zhejiang
            321004, China
COMMENT     Bankit Comment: ALT EMAIL:zhangjiayong@zjnu.cn.
            Bankit Comment: Submission Title:None.
FEATURES             Location/Qualifiers
     source          1..15599
                     /organism="Torleya tumiforceps"
                     /organelle="mitochondrion"
                     /mol_type="genomic DNA"
                     /haplotype="Zhejiang China"
     tRNA            complement(1..66)
                     /product="tRNA-Ile"
     tRNA            complement(77..142)
                     /product="tRNA-Ile"
     tRNA            complement(153..218)
                     /product="tRNA-Ile"
     D-loop          219..539
                     /allele="control region"
     tRNA            complement(540..608)
                     /product="tRNA-Gln"
     tRNA            608..671
                     /product="tRNA-Met"
     gene            672..1694
                     /gene="ND2"
     CDS             672..1694
                     /gene="ND2"
                     /codon_start=1
                     /transl_table=5
                     /product="NADH dehydrogenase subunit 2"
                     /translation="MFNYPARILFGLALCLGTLISVSSNTWFGAWAGLEVNLLSFIPL
                     ISTKGMMSVEASLKYFLTQALASILLFFSILFLLGYYKVNFIPLLTNLPIFMLFNTAL
                     LIKLGAAPFHFWFPGVMEGINWSTSLILMTWQKLAPLVLISYTFYGGSLVYVSIILSS
                     FIGAVGGLNQTSLRKIMAYSSINHLGWILSGMLLNNLYWFIYFLFYCFLSGSLIFLFM
                     NSQLSQFNHLFLTKDSNFFNKIFLFGNFLSLGGLPPFLGFFPKWLIIQGLSTSGHILL
                     IGIITSLTLVVLFYYLRIFFTSITISGVGTKWQFSDSYWSSLSSCLASVSIFSLPLFP
                     LFFSFL"
     tRNA            1694..1761
                     /product="tRNA-Trp"
     tRNA            complement(1754..1814)
                     /product="tRNA-Cys"
     tRNA            complement(1815..1878)
                     /product="tRNA-Tyr"
     gene            1850..3415
                     /gene="COX1"
     CDS             1850..3415
                     /gene="COX1"
                     /codon_start=1
                     /transl_table=5
                     /product="cytochrome c oxidase subunit I"
                     /translation="MYRLISATLSRQWLLSTNHKDIGTLYFIFGAWSGMIGTSLSLLI
                     RAELGQPGSLIGDDQIYNVIVTAHAFIMIFFMVMPIMIGGFGNWLVPLMLGAPDMAFP
                     RMNNMSFWLLPPALTLLLASSMVESGAGTGWTVYPPLASGLAHAGASVDLAIFSLHLA
                     GVSSILGAVNFITTTINMRTSGMTLDRMPLFVWSVLITAILLLLSLPVLAGAITMLLT
                     DRNLNTSFFDPAGGGDPILYQHLFWFFGHPEVYILILPGFGMISHIISQESGKKEAFG
                     SLGMIYAMLAIGLLGFVVWAHHMFTVGMDVDTRAYFTAATMIIAVPTGIKIFSWLATL
                     HGTQLTYSPSLLWALGFVFLFTIGGLTGVILANSSIDIVLHDTYYVVAHFHYVLSMGA
                     VFAIMGGVIHWFPLFTGLTLNPQWLKTHFLVMFVGVNLTFFPQHFLGLSGMPRRYSDY
                     PDAYTSWNVVSTVGSTISLLGVLMLVFIIWEAFVSHRQVAFPLQMASSIEWMHELPPA
                     EHSYSELPTLLNF"
     tRNA            3411..3475
                     /product="tRNA-Leu"
     gene            3477..4184
                     /gene="COX2"
     CDS             3477..4184
                     /gene="COX2"
                     /codon_start=1
                     /transl_table=5
                     /product="cytochrome c oxidase subunit II"
                     /translation="MATWSNLGFQDSNSPLMEQLTFFHDHSLLILVMITTLVGYLMAA
                     LFFNSYVNRVLLQGQAIEVIWTVLPAVTLIFIALPSLRLLYMLDEVSSPAVTLKTVGH
                     QWYWSYEYSDFLQLEFDSYMIPTSDLPDSGFRLLDVDNRIVLPMKTQIRILISAADVL
                     HSWALPSLGVKVDAMPGRLNQTSFFINRPGLLYGQCSEICGANHSFMPIVIESVPTNI
                     FLSWASKMSSSSLGVWK"
     tRNA            4165..4232
                     /product="tRNA-Lys"
     tRNA            4233..4296
                     /product="tRNA-Asp"
     gene            4297..4458
                     /gene="ATP8"
     CDS             4297..4458
                     /gene="ATP8"
                     /codon_start=1
                     /transl_table=5
                     /product="ATP synthase F0 subunit 8"
                     /translation="MPQMAPLSWILLFFFFTLIYVLFNILNYFSFNTSASTQEGKSNQ
                     TQHSLTWKW"
     gene            4455..5129
                     /gene="ATP6"
     CDS             4455..5129
                     /gene="ATP6"
                     /codon_start=1
                     /transl_table=5
                     /product="ATP synthase F0 subunit 6"
                     /translation="MTNLFSVFDPSSSVFSLSLNWLSTLLGILCLPLSFWLLPSRFTY
                     LWNSVTSTLHKEFSTLLGPGGKSGSTFLFISLFSLILFNNFFGLFPYIFTSSSHLSFT
                     LTLALPLWLSFMVYGWLNHTQHMFAHLVPQGTPPVLMPFMVCIETISNIIRPGTLAVR
                     LAANMIAGHLLMTLMGNTGPSLALSLVSFLLVGQLALLLLESAVAIIQSYVFAVLSTL
                     YSSEVN"
     gene            5129..5915
                     /gene="COX3"
     CDS             5129..5915
                     /gene="COX3"
                     /note="TAA stop codon is completed by the addition of 3' A
                     residues to the mRNA"
                     /codon_start=1
                     /transl_table=5
                     /product="cytochrome c oxidase subunit III"
                     /translation="MSTHNNHPFHLVDQSPWPLTGAIGAMTTLSGLVQWFHFYNTQLL
                     ILGTTITLLTMIQWWRDVTREGTFQGLHTYVVTLGLRWGMILFIVSEIFFFVSFFWAF
                     FHSSLSPTIEIGSVWPPVGISPFNPLQIPLLNTAILLASGVTVTWAHHALMEGNYSQG
                     LQGLFFTVILGIYFTILQAYEYIEAPFSIADAVYGSSFFMATGFHGLHVIIGTTFLAA
                     CLFRHYYEHFSPNHHFGFEAAAWYWHFVDVVWLFLYLSIYWWGS"
     tRNA            5916..5978
                     /product="tRNA-Gly"
     gene            5976..6332
                     /gene="ND3"
     CDS             5976..6332
                     /gene="ND3"
                     /codon_start=1
                     /transl_table=5
                     /product="NADH dehydrogenase subunit 3"
                     /translation="MMFVILVLATILIALATVVMSLASLLSKKDINDREKSTPFECGF
                     DPSSSSRLPFSLRFFLIAMIFLIFDVEIALLLPLALTINSTPNMWWFAIASSFIFILL
                     IGLYHEWSQGALNWAN"
     tRNA            6331..6398
                     /product="tRNA-Ala"
     tRNA            6399..6458
                     /product="tRNA-Arg"
     tRNA            6457..6520
                     /product="tRNA-Asn"
     tRNA            6518..6584
                     /product="tRNA-Ser"
     tRNA            7116..7177
                     /product="tRNA-Glu"
     tRNA            complement(7176..7238)
                     /product="tRNA-Phe"
     gene            complement(7239..8973)
                     /gene="ND5"
     CDS             complement(7239..8973)
                     /gene="ND5"
                     /note="TAA stop codon is completed by the addition of 3' A
                     residues to the mRNA"
                     /codon_start=1
                     /transl_table=5
                     /product="NADH dehydrogenase subunit 5"
                     /translation="MLWTLSLCVISFVFLLMGSVSCLYYGVYYLLQDYSLFLEWELVT
                     LQGTSVVMTVLLDWMSLIFMSLVLLISSLVIYYSGEYMGSDYNINRFILLVLAFVLSM
                     MFLIISPNLISILLGWDGLGLVSYCLVIYYQNVKSYNAGMLTALSNRVGDVALLMAIA
                     WMLNYGGFNYIFYLDAAKGSWPMVIIGWLVVLAAMTKSAQIPFSAWLPAAMAAPTPVS
                     ALVHSSTLVTAGVYLLIRFSPLLSSTPAFEYLMVIAGLTMFMAGLGANFEFDLKKIIA
                     LSTLSQLGLMMCILSMGLNKLAYFHLLTHALFKALLFMCAGAVIHNMKDSQDIRNMGS
                     LVSQMPYTVSCLSVANMALCGMPFLAGFYSKDLILEMASMGHLNYFIFLLYFVSTGLT
                     VCYTARLVYYSLSGSPNLPTCHPMTDESWNMFIGMTGLMVMSIIGGSALSWLLFPSPS
                     MICLPLGLKTLVLSVSLLGVWLGYEVADFSVAMRVKSVENYSAVVFMGSMWFMPMLFT
                     LGVSKFPLSLSYLVIKSGDHGWSEMLGGQGLYQGLADQASKVQEFHRNELKIFFVGFV
                     IWFSLLAMFFLV"
     tRNA            complement(8974..9036)
                     /product="tRNA-His"
     gene            complement(9036..10378)
                     /gene="ND4"
     CDS             complement(9036..10378)
                     /gene="ND4"
                     /note="TAA stop codon is completed by the addition of 3' A
                     residues to the mRNA"
                     /codon_start=1
                     /transl_table=5
                     /product="NADH dehydrogenase subunit 4"
                     /translation="MLKFIFLALFTMPLVMFKKPWHMLQISIYGASILFMLVSSSPGL
                     MGLTSYTFGCDVVSYGLILLSFWICGLMFSASQGVYKDNYSDTMFSFLVLFLLLMLVL
                     TFSSSSILFFYIYFEASLIPTLFLILGWGYQPERIQAGTYLLFYTLLVSLPLLIGIFV
                     SYECLGSLFYVYFSSPIADVSILMYLVMIGAFLVKMPMFLVHLWLPKAHVEAPVSGSM
                     ILAGVLLKLGGYGLFRVLGMVTSKALAYNYIWVSVSLIGGVLVSLICLRQSDLKSLVA
                     YSSVAHMGLVLGGMMTLNYWGMCGAYMMMIAHGLCSSGLFGLTNMVYERLGSRSLLIN
                     KGLINLMPSLSLWWFLLSSANMAAPPTLNLLGELSLLNSLVAWSWVSMVALMLISFFS
                     AAYTLYLYSFSQHGKWSFSGYGSMSGTTREYLVLILHWLPLNLLILKSEPGILWI"
     gene            complement(10372..10668)
                     /gene="ND4L"
     CDS             complement(10372..10668)
                     /gene="ND4L"
                     /codon_start=1
                     /transl_table=5
                     /product="NADH dehydrogenase subunit 4L"
                     /translation="MLKFYWLGLSGLLVLMGLYVFSSRRKHLLITLLSLEFISLSLYM
                     MLYFYLLSKSSELYFLMVFLTFIVCEGALGLSILVSIIRTHGNDYFQSFSVLQC"
     tRNA            10672..10734
                     /product="tRNA-Thr"
     tRNA            complement(10735..10799)
                     /product="tRNA-Pro"
     gene            10802..11320
                     /gene="ND6"
     CDS             10802..11320
                     /gene="ND6"
                     /codon_start=1
                     /transl_table=5
                     /product="NADH dehydrogenase subunit 6"
                     /translation="MLKPMLLSMIMLMGPLLISMKHPLAMGLVLLMQTILISLLTGFL
                     NSSFWMSYILFLVFLGGMLVLFIYMTSLASNEMFSISSPIITFLPATFLGVGLMSWGI
                     SLFDCLNPTYTSFKSLNQLQDNYLLPNLTLKLYNTFSSHLTFLLVIYLFLTLIVVVKL
                     TSINQGPLRPYH"
     gene            11320..12454
                     /gene="cyt b"
     CDS             11320..12454
                     /gene="cyt b"
                     /note="TAA stop codon is completed by the addition of 3' A
                     residues to the mRNA"
                     /codon_start=1
                     /transl_table=5
                     /product="cytochrome b"
                     /translation="MFKPLRLHHPLFKIANGALVDLPAPSNLSVWWNFGSLLGLCLII
                     QIATGLFLAMHYTAHIDLAFSSVAHICRDVNYGWFLRTLHANGASMFFICIYLHVGRG
                     MYYGSYQYLHTWSVGVIILFLVMGTAFMGYVLPWGQMSFWGATVITNLLSAIPYLGTM
                     LVQWVWGGFAVDNATLTRFFTFHFLLPFIVAAATMVHLLFLHQTGSNNPLGLNSNLDK
                     IPFHPYFSFKDIIGFVALLAFLTLLTLLNPYLLGDPDNFIPANPLVTPVHIQPEWYFL
                     FAYAILRSIPNKLGGVIALVASIAILFILPFTNKSNFRGLEFYPLNQTLFWVLLIMVC
                     LLTWIGARPVEAPFILMGQTLTITYFSYFILNPLTLKLWDNLIS"
     tRNA            12455..12520
                     /product="tRNA-Ser"
     gene            complement(12529..13476)
                     /gene="ND1"
     CDS             complement(12529..13476)
                     /gene="ND1"
                     /codon_start=1
                     /transl_table=5
                     /product="NADH dehydrogenase subunit 1"
                     /translation="MMTKDLVLSVVSSLMMVVCVLVGVAFLTLLERKVLGYIQIRKGP
                     NKVGIWGIPQPFADAIKLFSKEQTYPVASNYAPYYLSPVFSLFLSLVVWLVFPLWVGM
                     NNFGLGLMFFLSCTSLGVYTVMMAGWASNSNYALLGGLRAVAQTISYEVSLALILLSF
                     VFLVQGYNLLEFSKGQEGIWFVCLTIPLALMWLSSCLAETNRTPFDFAEGESELVSGF
                     NVEYSSGGFALIFMAEYASILFMSMLFVVLFLGPNIWGLMFFLKLVFLSFVFIWVRGT
                     LPRYRYDKLMFLAWKSYLPVALNFLIFFSGCLVFIVYYY"
     tRNA            complement(13477..13541)
                     /product="tRNA-Leu"
     rRNA            complement(13542..14754)
                     /product="16S ribosomal RNA"
     tRNA            complement(14755..14823)
                     /product="tRNA-Val"
     rRNA            complement(14824..15592)
                     /product="12S ribosomal RNA"
BASE COUNT     4637 a   3394 c   2432 g   5136 t
ORIGIN
        1 tatcgcttgg aaatttattc cacctccagg gtatcatcct gacgtctcct cttcgactta
       61 aacgacgggc ttctaatatc gcttggaaat ttattccacc tccagggtat catcctgacg
      121 tctcctcttc gacttaaacg acgggcttct aatatcgctt ggaaatttat tccacctcca
      181 gggtatcatc ctgacgtctc ctcttcgact taaacgacgg gcttgcttgc tactattatc
      241 ttactactct tccttaccta ctatcttagt attcctacta taggtatata tatggggggg
      301 ggtatcttac tggtagtact ctatatacag ggtatcctta tcctactata ggtatatata
      361 tataggtatt cttatcctat cattcatctt attactcttc tctctcttat tatcttctct
      421 tcttctacta ttctctttct cttcttttcc cctcctacgg aggggcccct catttatatg
      481 cgtagtttaa aagtagggac gccgatttat ggattgctaa aacctctaca actaataaat
      541 tatttataat agaattaaac tatgccctta agtatcaaaa acttatgtgc ctcttacacc
      601 aataaataaa aagataagct aagattaagc ttgtaggttc ataccctatt tatggggtta
      661 ccctcttttt aatgtttaat tatccagcac gtatcttgtt tgggttagcc ttatgtttag
      721 ggactctaat ttcagtttcc tcaaacactt gatttggggc ctgggcgggg ttagaagtga
      781 acctcctttc tttcatcccc ttaatttcca ccaaggggat gatatcagta gaagcaagtt
      841 taaagtactt tcttacacaa gccctggcct cgatcctcct cttcttctct atcctctttc
      901 tcttaggata ctataaggta aactttattc ctttactcac aaatctccca atctttatat
      961 tatttaatac tgctctttta attaagctag gggcagcacc tttccacttt tggttcccgg
     1021 gagttataga gggaattaat tggagcacca gccttatttt aataacttgg caaaaattag
     1081 cacccttagt tctcatttct tatacttttt atgggggatc tctagtatat gtaagtatta
     1141 tcctttcctc ctttattggg gctgtagggg gcttaaacca aacttcttta cgaaaaatta
     1201 tagcttactc ttctattaac catttgggat gaatcctttc aggaatactt ttaaataatc
     1261 tttattggtt tatctatttt ctgttttatt gttttttaag aggctcttta atctttcttt
     1321 ttataaactc tcaactttct caatttaatc atttattcct taccaaggac tctaattttt
     1381 ttaataaaat ctttcttttt gggaattttc tttctttggg tggtttaccg cctttcttgg
     1441 ggttctttcc aaagtgatta attattcaag gtttgtctac tagtgggcat atcctcttga
     1501 ttggaattat tacttcccta actttggttg ttttatttta ttatttgcga attttcttca
     1561 cttctattac tatttctggt gtgggtacga aatgacaatt ttctgactct tattgatcat
     1621 cactgtcctc atgcttggct agagtttcta ttttcagctt acctcttttc cctttattct
     1681 tttcattcct ttaaagattt tatgttaata aacaaataac cttcaaagtt ataattgaaa
     1741 gtgtaaatct ttcaagtctt aatatttcta tgtctccaga attgcagtct ggtattttcc
     1801 taaactataa aacctgatcg gggagtttgt cctcgtttat agatttacaa tctatcgcct
     1861 aatctcagcc accctatcgc gacaatgatt actttctact aaccataagg atattggaac
     1921 tttatatttt atcttcgggg cttgatccgg gatgatcggc acatctttaa gacttttaat
     1981 tcgggcggag cttggtcaac caggttcttt aattggagac gaccaaattt acaatgtgat
     2041 cgtcactgct catgctttca ttataatttt cttcatggtt atgccaatta tgatcggagg
     2101 attcggaaat tggttggttc ctttaatatt aggggcccca gatatagctt tccctcgtat
     2161 aaataatatg agattttggc tcttgcctcc agctttaact cttcttttag cttctagtat
     2221 agtagaaaga ggggcaggaa ccgggtgaac tgtttatcct cctttagcct ccgggctagc
     2281 tcatgcagga gcttctgttg acttagccat cttctccctc catttagcag gggtatcttc
     2341 cattttaggg gctgtaaact ttattaccac aactattaat atacgaacaa gaggtataac
     2401 tctcgatcgg atacctttat ttgtatggtc tgttcttatt actgcaatct tactcctcct
     2461 ttctctaccc gttctagctg gggctattac tatactttta accgatcgta atttaaatac
     2521 ctccttcttt gatccagcag gtggaggaga ccctattctt tatcagcacc ttttctggtt
     2581 ctttggccac ccagaggttt atattttaat cctacctgga tttggtataa tttcccatat
     2641 tattagtcaa gaaagtggga agaaggaagc ttttgggtcc ctagggataa tttatgctat
     2701 attagctatt ggccttttag ggttcgtagt ttgggcacat cacatattta ctgtcggcat
     2761 agacgttgac actcgagcct actttacagc cgctaccata atcattgctg ttcctactgg
     2821 aattaagatt tttagatggt tagcaaccct tcatggtacc cagcttactt atagcccgtc
     2881 attgctttga gcattaggct tcgtcttttt atttactatt gggggtttaa ctggagttat
     2941 tttagctaac tcttctattg atattgttct tcatgacact tattatgttg tcgctcattt
     3001 tcattatgtt ttatctatag gggcagtctt tgcaattata ggaggtgtca ttcattggtt
     3061 tcccttattt actgggttaa cactaaaccc ccaatgatta aagacccatt tcctagtgat
     3121 atttgtaggg gtaaatttaa ccttctttcc tcaacatttc ctggggctaa gaggtatacc
     3181 tcgacgatat tctgattacc ctgatgccta tacttcttgg aatgttgttt ctacagtcgg
     3241 ttctactatt tctttactag gagttttaat actagtattt attatctgag aagccttcgt
     3301 tagtcaccgt caggtagcct ttcctctcca aatagcatca tccattgagt gaatacatga
     3361 gctcccaccg gctgaacata gttatagaga actccctacc ttgctaaact tctaatatgg
     3421 cagaccagtg caatagattt aagctctata tagaaagatt attcttttat tagaacatgg
     3481 caacttgatc aaatttagga ttccaagata gtaattctcc cctaatagaa caattaacct
     3541 tctttcatga ccactcttta ttaattttag ttatgattac tacccttgtt gggtatctta
     3601 tagctgcctt attctttaac tcttatgtta atcgagtttt actccaaggc caagctatcg
     3661 aagtaatttg aactgtgtta ccagctgtaa cattaatttt cattgcccta ccttcattac
     3721 gacttctcta tatgttagat gaggttagaa gcccggcagt caccttaaag acagttggtc
     3781 accaatggta ttgaagctat gaatattctg attttcttca actagaattc gactcttaca
     3841 taatccccac ttctgatctt ccagattccg gattccgatt attagatgtt gataatcgaa
     3901 ttgttttacc tatgaagacg caaattcgaa ttttaatttc tgccgctgat gttctacact
     3961 cttgagcact acccagttta ggggtaaagg ttgatgccat acctggacga ttaaaccaga
     4021 caagcttctt tatcaatcga ccaggactcc tttacggaca gtgttcggaa atttgtggag
     4081 ctaatcatag ttttatgcct attgttattg agagtgtccc aacaaacatc ttcctatctt
     4141 gagcttctaa gataagtagt tcttcactag gtgtctgaaa gtaagtaatg gcctcttaag
     4201 ccactaatag taaatcacac ctacttctag tgaaagagtt agttaagtta atattagtat
     4261 gtcacactaa agtcagggga tatcctctac tctttgattc cccaaatagc cccactttct
     4321 tgaatcctat tgtttttctt cttcaccctt atttatgtcc tttttaacat ccttaactat
     4381 ttctcattta acactagcgc ttcaacacag gagggtaagt ctaaccaaac acaacactct
     4441 ctaacctgaa agtgataaca aacctatttt cagtttttga tccttctagt tccgtattta
     4501 gactttccct taactggtta agtacccttc ttggtatttt gtgcttacct ctaagtttct
     4561 gacttttacc ctctcggttt acctacctgt gaaattctgt tacctcaacc ttacataagg
     4621 aattttctac tcttctcggg cctgggggta agtctggaag aactttcctg tttatcagtc
     4681 ttttctctct tatcttattc aataacttct ttgggctctt cccttatatt ttcactagtt
     4741 ctagccattt aagttttacc cttactctgg ccctgccact ttggttaaga tttatggttt
     4801 atgggtggtt aaatcacact caacatatat tcgctcactt agtaccccaa ggcacccctc
     4861 ccgtccttat accttttatg gtttgcattg aaacaattag aaacatcatt cgtccaggaa
     4921 ccttagctgt tcgattggcc gctaatataa ttgctggaca ccttctaata acacttatag
     4981 gaaacacagg acctagttta gccttaagtc tagtttcgtt tttacttgta gggcaacttg
     5041 ctctcctact cctagaatca gccgttgcta tcattcagtc ttatgtattt gcagttctca
     5101 gaacccttta ttctagtgaa gtaaattaat gtccactcat aataaccacc ctttccattt
     5161 agtagaccaa agtccttgac cgttaaccgg tgccatcggt gctataacta cactaagagg
     5221 tttagttcaa tgatttcatt tttataacac ccaacttcta atcttaggaa caactattac
     5281 cctccttacc ataattcaat ggtggcgaga tgtcactcga gagggcacct ttcaaggcct
     5341 ccacacttat gttgtcactt taggactccg ttgaggaata attttattta ttgtttcaga
     5401 aattttcttc tttgtttcct tcttctgggc attctttcat agcagactct cccctacaat
     5461 cgaaatcggc tcagtatgac cacctgtagg tatttcacct ttcaaccctc ttcaaatccc
     5521 tcttctgaat accgctatct tattggccag tggtgtgaca gttacatgag cacaccatgc
     5581 cttaatagag ggtaattatt ctcagggact ccaggggctg ttctttacag ttattttagg
     5641 aatctacttt actatcttac aggcctatga atatatcgaa gctcctttct caattgccga
     5701 tgcagtttat ggctcttcct tctttatagc aacaggattt cacggtcttc atgtaattat
     5761 cgggactaca tttttagcgg cctgcttatt tcgacattac tacgaacatt tttctccaaa
     5821 tcatcatttc gggtttgagg cagctgcctg atactgacat tttgtagatg ttgtatggtt
     5881 attcctttat ctttctatct attgatgagg aagttatctg tttagtataa aaagtatatt
     5941 tggcttccaa ccaaaaggcc tgaacttcag aatagataat atttgttatt ctagtcctag
     6001 ctaccatctt aattgcccta gctacagtag tcatatcctt agcgtctctg ctatcaaaga
     6061 aggatattaa cgaccgagag aaaagaactc cctttgagtg cgggtttgac cctagaagat
     6121 cctcccgact ccccttctct cttcgcttct tccttattgc tataattttt cttatctttg
     6181 atgttgaaat tgcccttctt cttcctcttg cccttactat taactctacc cctaatatgt
     6241 ggtgatttgc tattgcctcc tctttcattt ttattttgtt aattgggctc taccacgaat
     6301 ggtctcaagg ggctctaaat tgagcaaact aggattatag ttaaccataa cacccgactt
     6361 gcattcggga ggtgttgaaa cttcttcaac ttatcttaaa taagaagcga tgattgcatt
     6421 cagtttcgac ctgaccctag gtggtaacac ccttatttaa gcaaagccaa aaagaggctt
     6481 atcactgtta atgatagaat tggttgcaag cctgcttaag atataaagcc atatttgggg
     6541 accgctaact ccctctctag cagttaaatt ctgttaatat ctttgggccg taagggccta
     6601 cctagttttt agcgaactta ggggtagcta gttttagcga gcttaggggc cgtaagggcc
     6661 tacctagttt ttagcgaact taggggtagc tagttttagc gaacttaggg gtagctagtt
     6721 ttagcgagct taggggccgt aagggcctac ctagttttta gcgaacttag gggtagctag
     6781 ttttagcgaa cttaggggta gctagtttta gcgagcttag gggccgtaag ggcctaccta
     6841 gtttttagcg aacttagggg tagctagttt tagcgaactt aggggtagct agttttagcg
     6901 agcttagggg ccgtaagggc ctacctagtt tttagcgaac ttaggggtag ctagttttag
     6961 cgaacttagg ggtagctagt tttagcgaac ttaggggtag ctagttttag cgagcttagg
     7021 ggccgtaagg gcctacctag tttttagcga acttaggggt agctagtttt agcgaactta
     7081 ggggtagcta gttttagcga actatctaaa ctcctgttca tgtagtttat taaaacatta
     7141 cattttcact gtaaaaatag gctctgcctc ataaatactt aaaggtataa aaccacctag
     7201 acatcttcag tgtctcgctc tacttaagct attaaagtaa actaaaaaga atattgccaa
     7261 caaagaaaac caaatcacaa accccacaaa gaaaatcttt aattcatttc gatggaattc
     7321 ttgtaccttg ctagcctggt ctgccagtcc ctggtataag ccttgacctc ctaacatttc
     7381 agatcaacca tgatcccctc ttttaataac caaataactc aaagaaagag ggaacttaga
     7441 aacacccaaa gtgaataaca taggtatgaa ccacatggac cccataaaaa ccactgctct
     7501 ataattttct actcttttca ctcgcatggc aacgctgaaa tcagcaactt cgtatcccaa
     7561 tcaaactcct aacaggctaa ctctcaaaac caaagtcttc aagcctaagg gtaggcaaat
     7621 tatgcttgga cttggaaata aaagtcaaga gagggctctg cccccaatga tcgacatcac
     7681 tatgagcccg gtcatcccga taaacatatt tcatctttca tccgttattg gatgacaagt
     7741 aggaagattg gggcttcctc ttaaactata gtaaactagc cgggcggtat aacatactgt
     7801 taagcctgtc gaaacaaaat aaaggagaaa aataaaataa ttaaggtgcc ccattgaagc
     7861 catctccaaa attaaatcct tagaataaaa ccccgccaag aagggtatac cacataaagc
     7921 catatttgcc acactcaaac aactgactgt gtaaggtatc tgagaaacca atctgcccat
     7981 attacgaata tcttgggaat cctttatatt atgaattact gcacctgcac atataaataa
     8041 caaagcctta aagagggcat gagttaaaag atgaaaatag gctaacttat tcaatcctat
     8101 tgataaaata cacattatca gacctaattg acttaaggta gaaagggcaa taatcttctt
     8161 tagatcaaat tcaaaattag cccccaaacc agctataaat atagttaaac cagcaattac
     8221 tataagatac tcaaaggcag gagtacttct tagcagagga ctgaatcgga ttagtaaata
     8281 cacccctgct gttactaagg tagaagagtg gactaaagca gagactggcg taggggcggc
     8341 tatagctgcc ggtagccagg cagaaaaggg aatttgagca cttttagtta tagctgccag
     8401 taccacaagc caaccaataa tcaccattgg ccatctcccc tttgctgcat ctaaataaaa
     8461 gatataatta aatcctccgt aattcaacat tcaggcaatt gctataagta aggctacgtc
     8521 acccactcga tttcttaagg cagtaagtat cccagcatta tatgatttta cattctggta
     8581 ataaattact aaacaataag atactaaacc taatccgtct catcccaaca aaatgctgat
     8641 aagattgggg ctgataatta aaaatatcat cgatagcaca aacgctaaga ctaacaaaat
     8701 aaaacgatta atattataat cgctccccat atattctcct ctataataaa ttaccagaga
     8761 ggaaattaaa agaaccaaac tcataaaaat gagggacatt caatctaaca agacagttat
     8821 cacgactgaa gttccttgaa gggtaaccaa ctctcattct aaaaagagag agtaatcctg
     8881 aagtaaataa taaaccccat agtataaaca acttacactc cctatgagga gaaacacaaa
     8941 tctaatcaca catagcgata acgtccataa catgacttaa aataaatatt atatctttga
     9001 taccacaaat caaaatttta gttaaactat ttaagtaaat tcaaagaatg ccaggttctc
     9061 tcttaagaat gaggagattt aaaggtagtc aatgtaaaat caacactaaa tactcacggg
     9121 tagtccctct tatgcttcca tatcctctga agctccactt accatgctga ctaaaagaat
     9181 ataaataaag ggtataagca gcgctaaaga aagagattaa cataagagcc actatgctca
     9241 cccaagacca tgccaccaat ctatttaata ggctcaactc acctaataaa ttcaacgtag
     9301 gaggggctgc tatgtttgct cttcttagta agaaccacca caatcttaat ctgggcatca
     9361 aattaattaa gcccttgttg ataagtaaac ttcgtctccc tagacgctca taaactatat
     9421 ttgttaagcc aaataagccc gaagaacata atccatgggc aatcattatt atataagccc
     9481 cacacatacc ccaataattt aatgttatca taccccctaa caccagccct atgtgagcca
     9541 cagaagaata agccaccaaa gattttagat ctctttgtcg taaacaaatt aaactaacta
     9601 aaactcctcc aattagactt actctaaccc aaatgtagtt ataggctaaa gccttagagg
     9661 taaccatacc taaaactcga aataagccat aacctcctaa ctttaataaa acaccagcta
     9721 aaatcatcga cccactaacc ggagcctcaa catgcgcctt tggtagccaa agatgaacca
     9781 aaaatatcgg catctttact agaaaagccc cgatcatcac caaatatatt aaaatactca
     9841 catcagcaat agggctagaa aagtaaacat aaaataatct acctaaacac tcataagaaa
     9901 caaaaattcc aattaacaga ggtagagaaa ccaaaagagt gtagaataaa agataagtcc
     9961 ccgcctgaat acgttccggc tggtatcctc aacccaaaat taaaaataat gtagggatca
    10021 aagaggcttc aaagtaaata taaaagaata aaattcttga gcttctaaaa gtaaggacta
    10081 atattaataa aagaaacaat accaagaaac tgaacattgt gtcggaatag ttatccttat
    10141 acaccccttg agaggcacta aacattaacc cacaaatcca aaaacttaaa agaattaatc
    10201 cataagatac cacatcacac ccaaatgtat aactggttaa gcctatcaac cccggggaac
    10261 tactcactaa cataaataag attctagctc cataaataga gatttgcaat atgtgtcacg
    10321 gtttcttaaa catcactaaa ggtatcgtaa acaaggctag aaaaataaac tttaacattg
    10381 taaaacacta aaagattgaa aatagtcatt accatgggtc cggataattc tcactagaat
    10441 cgaaagccct aaagcccctt cacaaacaat gaaagtgaga aagaccatca gaaaatataa
    10501 ctccgagctc tttctgagta aataaaaata aagtattata tacaaagaaa gggaaataaa
    10561 ttctaatctc aataaagtaa ttaaaagatg cttacgacga gaggaaaaga catataaccc
    10621 catcaacacc aataatcctc ttaatcctag tcaataaaat tttaacatta tgctttagta
    10681 gtttaataaa aacgatggtc ttgtaagcca taattaggga ttccctctaa aacttcaggg
    10741 atgaagccta agctccctct ttagtctcca aaactaatat tttctcaaac tgctccctga
    10801 tttgttaaaa cctatactcc tctccataat tatattaata gggcctcttc taatttccat
    10861 aaaacacccc ttagctatag ggctggtcct cctcatacaa actattctta tttcccttct
    10921 tacaggattt ctaaattcct ctttttggat atcctatatc ctcttcttag ttttcttagg
    10981 cgggatacta gttctcttta tttatataac aagattggcc tctaatgaga tattttctat
    11041 ttcttctcct attattactt tcctcccggc tacttttctc ggggtaggct taataagatg
    11101 agggatttct ttatttgatt gtctaaatcc aacttacaca agatttaaaa gattaaacca
    11161 acttcaagat aattacttgc tacccaacct aaccttaaaa ttatacaaca ccttttcatc
    11221 ccacttaact ttcctactag taatttatct atttttaact cttattgttg tagttaagct
    11281 aacaagtatt aaccagggac cccttcgacc ctaccattaa tgtttaaacc tttacgtctt
    11341 caccatccct tatttaagat cgccaatgga gcccttgttg acctccccgc tccttctaac
    11401 ctttctgtat gatgaaattt tgggtccctg ctaggacttt gtttaattat tcaaatcgct
    11461 actggtcttt ttctagccat acactacact gctcacatcg atttagcctt ttcaagagtt
    11521 gcacatattt gtcgtgatgt aaactacggg tggtttcttc ggacactcca tgctaacggg
    11581 gcttcaatat tctttatctg tatctattta catgtagggc gaggcatata ctatggatct
    11641 tatcagtatc ttcacacttg atctgtaggt gttattatcc tcttccttgt tataggaaca
    11701 gcctttatag ggtatgtact cccctgaggg caaatatctt tttgaggggc tactgtcatc
    11761 actaatttgt tatccgccat cccttattta gggactatat tagtacaatg ggtttgagga
    11821 ggattcgccg tagataacgc aactctcacc cggttcttca cctttcattt tcttcttccc
    11881 ttcatcgtgg cagctgccac gatagtacac ttactttttc tccatcaaac tggttccaat
    11941 aacccacttg gtttaaactc taatctagat aaaattccgt tccacccata tttttcattc
    12001 aaggatatta ttggatttgt agccctatta gccttcctta ctctcttgac tcttttaaac
    12061 ccttatcttt taggagatcc ggataatttc attccagcaa accctcttgt cactcctgta
    12121 catattcaac ctgaatggta ctttcttttt gcctacgcca ttcttcgatc tatccctaat
    12181 aagttaggag gggtcatcgc tctcgtagct tctattgcta tcctttttat tttacctttc
    12241 acaaataagt ctaatttccg gggactagaa ttttatcccc taaaccaaac tttattttga
    12301 gttctcttaa ttatagtttg tttactaact tggattggag cccgccctgt agaagctcct
    12361 ttcattttga taggacaaac tctgaccatt acctatttct cttacttcat tctaaacccc
    12421 ctaaccctta aattatgaga caatttaatt tcttggccaa gctatgggag catacttgtt
    12481 ttgaaaactg gttaaagagg ttcaaatcct ctcttggtct ctacttaatt agtagtaata
    12541 cacaataaac accaaacacc ccgagaagaa aattaagaaa ttcaaagcca cggggagata
    12601 tcttttccaa gccagaaata ttaacttatc atatcggtat cgaggtagag tcccccgcac
    12661 tcaaataaaa acaaaagata aaaataccaa ctttaagaaa aacattagcc cccaaatatt
    12721 gggccccaaa aataaaacta caaaaagtat tcttataaat aaaattctcg cgtactcagc
    12781 cataaaaatc aatgcaaacc cgcctcttct gtattccaca ttaaagccag aaactaattc
    12841 cgactcccct tcggcgaagt caaagggagt tcggttagtt tctgccaagc atgaggatag
    12901 tcatattaga gctaacggaa tcgttaaaca cacaaaccaa ataccctctt gcccttttct
    12961 gaattctaat aggttatacc cttgtactaa aaacacaaaa gatagaagaa tcagcgctag
    13021 tctcacctca tacgagatgg tttgtgcaac agctcgtagg ccgcctaaaa gtgcataatt
    13081 ggaatttgat gcccatcccg ccatcatcac agtataaaca cctaaactgg tacagcttag
    13141 aaagaatatc aaccccaaac cgaaattatt tatccccacc cataaaggaa atactaacca
    13201 aactactaaa gacaagaaaa gactaaaaac aggagaaaga taataaggag cataattaga
    13261 agccacggga taagtttgtt cctttctgaa taatttaata gcatcagcaa aaggttgagg
    13321 aattcctcaa ataccaacct tattgggtcc cttacgaatt tgaatatacc ctagcacctt
    13381 acgttctaat aaagttaaga aagctacccc tacaagaaca caaacaacta ttattaatct
    13441 tcttacaact cttaaaacta ggtcctttgt tataattatt acttgagttg cgtaactcat
    13501 acctagattc taaatctagt gcacttttct gccaaagtaa tactggtatt cttctttagg
    13561 gcttcatccc cagtgcttgg tcctttcgta ctaaagcacc tcttctaatt aaggatagaa
    13621 accgacctgg ctcacgccgg tctgaactca gatcatgtaa gattttaaag gtcgaacaga
    13681 cctttcagtt taagctgcta cacctaaaat aaatcttaat ccaacatcga ggtcacaatc
    13741 ccttttatcg atttgaactc tctaaaagga ttatgctgtt atccctaagg taacttaatc
    13801 ttttaatcat tatttatggt tcacttattc acgtaaaatg tttaattaaa gtaagtttct
    13861 atattacctc atcaccccaa cggaataaac cccaaatcat atacctccct taccctaaag
    13921 tacaaatttg gtatttataa agttctatag ggtcttctcg tcctctaata ttattttagc
    13981 cttttcacta aaaagtgaaa ttctatattc ccatgaagac agcttgtacc tcgttccacc
    14041 cttcatacta gtcttcaatt acaagactaa tgattatgct acctttgcac ggtcaaaata
    14101 ccgcggccct tcaattcttc agtgggcagg tcataccttc aattctccct aaaggcgatg
    14161 tttttgataa acaggcgagc acaaatttgc cgaattcctt aacaggacct cactaatata
    14221 cttatttaat cattatttat ctttatccct tgttaataaa gatatttcaa tggaggccca
    14281 aagaacataa aatatctata cccataaata agttataaca ctctttcatt ggctacttct
    14341 aagcctatct attaataaat cttgaactta tgggtaattt tagagcttat cccctaaaat
    14401 tgtagtaata gacatgccct aagtgggtat cctctattac ctgaattaaa ttcacctctt
    14461 gaaaaactag ataccttgaa agtcggctga catttcatct ctatcttctt attttatata
    14521 aatttgatac tttaactgat ttaagaaaat agctcctttc aaatcgagaa aatcttattt
    14581 attatttatt tgataaaccc tgatacaaaa ggtacattaa ataacttctt tcttatggtt
    14641 taatactctt tcattcatcc ctctcggttt accttataag tttgttcact actccctact
    14701 aaaactctct gttatttcaa ttaatttatt ctccatgcct acttagagca accatcaaga
    14761 catgatgaat tgcacaactt cttcccagtg taagtgggat gcttcctctt aagctttgtc
    14821 ctgcaaacta gatacacctt ccggtacacc tactatgtta cgacttatct catctatcta
    14881 cgagagcgac gggcgatgtg tgcacgattt agcactttta tcataagggt tattttacct
    14941 ttattacacc caaatccacc ttcttttact ttttcattct cattccgtat aaattaattt
    15001 attgtagtcc atctcccctt aagcatagac tgcaccttga cctgacatac tatttcctat
    15061 ctcttgggga tattttctta aaatcccctg atgacggcga tatacaagtt gagatccaac
    15121 ttaagtaata taaacgtggg ttatcgatta cgggacagac tcctctgatt agttaaatca
    15181 ccgccaaatc tttgagtttt gagcctataa cttttactac tctggactct tcttgacctc
    15241 tggagtagta gggtctctaa tcctagttgc ctacccagcc tttttagatt ctcctgcctt
    15301 ggtaagtctt aagactccat taaaatttca cctaaaaata aagactttaa atactttctc
    15361 ccaggtaact tcttccaata atactctcct gccttgtttg tttaaccgcg gtggctggca
    15421 caaactccac caagcctatt taaatttacc agttccaggg ctccctgatt actaatacca
    15481 aatactgcga attaatcccc tccttttagg acagttattt gcatgtaaac taactttaca
    15541 gaaagtactt ctgccaagat aaaactttat tggtaaaaac ttaaacgacg ggcttctaa
//
