# Supplementary material for: Six complete mitochondrial genomes of mayflies from three genera of Ephemerellidae (Insecta: Ephemeroptera) with inversion and translocation of trnI rearrangement and their phylogenetic relationships
Source: PeerJ. 2020 Aug 19;8:e9740. doi: 10.7717/peerj.9740 (PMC7443110; doi:10.7717/peerj.9740)
Supplement: Supplemental Information 2 [file peerj-08-9740-s002.txt]

LOCUS       15x05                15330 bp    DNA     linear       27-JAN-2020
DEFINITION  Torleya grandipennis, mitochondrial genome.
ACCESSION
VERSION
KEYWORDS    .
SOURCE      mitochondrion Torleya grandiforceps
  ORGANISM  Torleya grandiforceps
            Eukaryota; Metazoa; Ecdysozoa; Arthropoda; Hexapoda; Insecta;
            Pterygota; Palaeoptera; Ephemeroptera; Ephemerellidae; Torleya.
REFERENCE   1  (bases 1 to 15330)
  AUTHORS   Xu,X.
  TITLE     The complete mitochondrial genome of Torleya grandipennis (Insecta:
            Ephemeroptera) and phylogenetic position of the Ephemeroptera
  JOURNAL   Unpublished
REFERENCE   2  (bases 1 to 15330)
  AUTHORS   Xu,X.
  TITLE     Direct Submission
  JOURNAL   Submitted (27-JAN-2020) College of Chemistry and Life Science,
            Zhejiang Normal University, Yingbin Road 688, Jinhua, Zhejiang
            321004, China
COMMENT     Bankit Comment: ALT EMAIL:zhangjiayong@zjnu.cn.
            Bankit Comment: Submission Title:None.
FEATURES             Location/Qualifiers
     source          1..15330
                     /organism="Torleya grandiforceps"
                     /organelle="mitochondrion"
                     /mol_type="genomic DNA"
                     /haplotype="Zhejiang China"
     tRNA            complement(1..66)
                     /product="tRNA-Ile"
     tRNA            complement(78..143)
                     /product="tRNA-Ile"
     tRNA            complement(155..220)
                     /product="tRNA-Ile"
     D-loop          221..536
                     /allele="control region"
     tRNA            complement(537..605)
                     /product="tRNA-Gln"
     tRNA            605..668
                     /product="tRNA-Met"
     gene            669..1691
                     /gene="ND2"
     CDS             669..1691
                     /gene="ND2"
                     /codon_start=1
                     /transl_table=5
                     /product="NADH dehydrogenase subunit 2"
                     /translation="MFNYPARILFCLTLCVGTLISISSNSWFGAWAGLEVNLLSFIPL
                     ISTKGMMSVEASLKYFLTQALASILLFFSILFFLGYYKTTFVPVFSNFSILMLFNTAL
                     LIKLGAAPFHFWFPGVMEGVSWGTSIILMTWQKLAPLVLISYTFYSSVLIYTSVLLSS
                     LIGALGGMNQTSLRKIMAYSSINHLGWILSGMLLNNLYWFVYFLFYSFLSGSLVILFM
                     NLQLSQFNHLFLIKDSNFFNKISLFGNFLSLGGLPPFLGFFPKWLIIQGLATSGHILL
                     ISIITSLTLVVLFYYLRIFFASITISNMGTKWQLPDPYWSPLSSCLAGISIFGLPLFP
                     LFYSFF"
     tRNA            1690..1757
                     /product="tRNA-Trp"
     tRNA            complement(1750..1810)
                     /product="tRNA-Cys"
     tRNA            complement(1811..1874)
                     /product="tRNA-Tyr"
     gene            1846..3411
                     /gene="COX1"
     CDS             1846..3411
                     /gene="COX1"
                     /codon_start=1
                     /transl_table=5
                     /product="cytochrome c oxidase subunit I"
                     /translation="MYRLASATLSRQWLFSTNHKDIGTLYFIFGAWSGMIGTSLSLLI
                     RAELGQPGSLIGDDQIYNVIVTAHAFIMIFFMVMPIMIGGFGNWLVPLMLGAPDMAFP
                     RMNNMSFWLLPPALTLLLASSMVESGAGTGWTVYPPLASGLAHAGASVDLAIFSLHLA
                     GVSSILGAVNFITTTINMRTSGMTLDRMPLFVWSVLITAILLLLSLPVLAGAITMLLT
                     DRNLNTSFFDPAGGGDPILYQHLFWFFGHPEVYILILPGFGMISHIISQESGKKEAFG
                     SLGMIYAMLAIGLLGFVVWAHHMFTVGMDVDTRAYFTAATMIIAVPTGIKIFSWLATL
                     HGTQLTYSPSLLWALGFVFLFTIGGLTGVILANSSIDIVLHDTYYVVAHFHYVLSMGA
                     VFAIMGGVIHWFPLFTGLTLNPQWLKTHFLVMFVGVNLTFFPQHFLGLSGMPRRYSDY
                     PDAYTSWNVVSTVGSTISLLGVLMLVFIIWEAFVSHRQVAFPLQMASSIEWMHELPPA
                     EHSYSELPTLLNF"
     tRNA            3407..3471
                     /product="tRNA-Leu"
     gene            3473..4180
                     /gene="COX2"
     CDS             3473..4180
                     /gene="COX2"
                     /codon_start=1
                     /transl_table=5
                     /product="cytochrome c oxidase subunit II"
                     /translation="MATWSNLGFQDSNSPLMEQLTFFHDHSLLILVMITTLVGYLMAA
                     LFFNSYVNRVLLQGQAIEVIWTVLPAVTLIFIALPSLRLLYMLDEVSNPAVTLKTIGH
                     QWYWSYEYSDFLQLEFDSYMIPTSDLPDSGFRLLDVDNRIVLPMKTQIRILISAADVL
                     HSWALPSLGVKVDAMPGRLNQTSFFINRPGLLYGQCSEICGANHSFMPIVIESVPTNI
                     FLSWASKMSSSSLGVWK"
     tRNA            4161..4228
                     /product="tRNA-Lys"
     tRNA            4229..4293
                     /product="tRNA-Asp"
     gene            4294..4455
                     /gene="ATP8"
     CDS             4294..4455
                     /gene="ATP8"
                     /codon_start=1
                     /transl_table=5
                     /product="ATP synthase F0 subunit 8"
                     /translation="MPQMAPLSWILLFLFFTLIYILFNILNYFSFNTSASSQESSTNQ
                     TQHSLTWKW"
     gene            4452..5126
                     /gene="ATP6"
     CDS             4452..5126
                     /gene="ATP6"
                     /codon_start=1
                     /transl_table=5
                     /product="ATP synthase F0 subunit 6"
                     /translation="MTNLFSVFDPSSSVFSLSLNWLSTLLGILCLPLSFWLLPSRFTY
                     LWNTITSTLHKEFSTLLGPGGKSGSTFLFISLFTLILFNNFFGLFPYIFTSSSHLSFT
                     LTLALPLWLSFMVYGWLNHTQHMFAHLVPQGTPPVLMPFMVCIETISNIIRPGTLAVR
                     LAANMIAGHLLMTLMGNTGPSLALSLVSFLLVGQFALLLLESAVAIIQSYVFAVLSTL
                     YSSEVN"
     gene            5126..5912
                     /gene="COX3"
     CDS             5126..5912
                     /gene="COX3"
                     /note="TAA stop codon is completed by the addition of 3' A
                     residues to the mRNA"
                     /codon_start=1
                     /transl_table=5
                     /product="cytochrome c oxidase subunit III"
                     /translation="MSTHNNHPFHLVDQSPWPLTGAIGAMTTLSGLVQWFHFYNTQLL
                     ILGTTITLLTMIQWWRDVTREGTFQGLHTYVVTLGLRWGMILFIVSEIFFFVSFFWAF
                     FHSSLSPTIEIGSVWPPVGISPFNPLQIPLLNTAILLASGVTVTWAHHALMEGNYSQG
                     LQGLFFTVLLGIYFTILQAYEYIEAPFSIADAVYGSSFFMATGFHGLHVIIGTTFLAA
                     CLFRHYYEHFSPNHHFGFEAAAWYWHFVDVVWLFLYLSIYWWGS"
     tRNA            5913..5974
                     /product="tRNA-Gly"
     gene            5975..6328
                     /gene="ND3"
     CDS             5975..6328
                     /gene="ND3"
                     /codon_start=1
                     /transl_table=5
                     /product="NADH dehydrogenase subunit 3"
                     /translation="MFIILTLAIILITLATVVMSLASLLSKKDINDREKSTPFECGFD
                     PSSSSRLPFSLRFFLIAMIFLIFDVEIALLLPLALTINSTPNMWWFAVASSFIFILLV
                     GLYHEWAQGALNWAN"
     tRNA            6327..6394
                     /product="tRNA-Ala"
     tRNA            6395..6454
                     /product="tRNA-Arg"
     tRNA            6453..6516
                     /product="tRNA-Asn"
     tRNA            6514..6580
                     /product="tRNA-Ser"
     tRNA            6781..6842
                     /product="tRNA-Glu"
     tRNA            complement(6841..6903)
                     /product="tRNA-Phe"
     gene            complement(6904..8638)
                     /gene="ND5"
     CDS             complement(6904..8638)
                     /gene="ND5"
                     /note="TAA stop codon is completed by the addition of 3' A
                     residues to the mRNA"
                     /codon_start=1
                     /transl_table=5
                     /product="NADH dehydrogenase subunit 5"
                     /translation="MLWALSLCVISFVFLLMGSVSCLVYGIYYLSQDYVLFLEWELVS
                     LQGTSVVMTVLLDWMSLIFMSLVLLISSLVIYYSGEYMGGDYNINRFILLVLAFVLSM
                     MFLIISPNLISILLGWDGLGLVSYCLVIYYQNVKSYNAGMLTALSNRVGDVALLMAIA
                     WMLNYGGFNYIFYLEAAKGSLPMIIIGWLVVLAAMTKSAQIPFSAWLPAAMAAPTPVS
                     ALVHSSTLVTAGVYLLIRFSPLLKSTPAFEYLMVIAGLTMFMAGLGANFEFDLKKIIA
                     LSTLSQLGLMMCILSMGLSKLAYFHLLTHALFKALLFMCAGAVIHNMKDSQDIRNMGS
                     LVSQMPYTVSCLSVANMALCGMPFLAGFYSKDLILEMASMGHLNYFIFLLYFVSTGLT
                     VCYTARLVYYSLSGSPNLPSCHPMTDESWNMFIGMTGLMVMSIIGGSALSWLLFPSPS
                     MICLPLGLKTLVLSVSLLGVWLGYEVADFSVAMRVKSVENYSTVVFMGSMWFMPMLFT
                     LGVSKLPLSVSYLVIKSGDHGWSEVLGGQGLYQGLLSQSCKMQELHWNELKVFFVGFV
                     IWFSLLVMFFLI"
     tRNA            complement(8639..8701)
                     /product="tRNA-His"
     gene            complement(8701..10043)
                     /gene="ND4"
     CDS             complement(8701..10043)
                     /gene="ND4"
                     /note="TAA stop codon is completed by the addition of 3' A
                     residues to the mRNA"
                     /codon_start=1
                     /transl_table=5
                     /product="NADH dehydrogenase subunit 4"
                     /translation="MLKFIFLTLFTMPLVAFKGSWHKLQISVYGGSILFMLVNSFPGM
                     MGLTSYSFGCDVVSYGLILLSFWICGLMFSASQGVYKDNYSDTMFSFLILFLLLMLVL
                     TFSSSSILFFYIYFEASLIPTLFLILGWGYQPERIQAGTYLLFYTLLVSLPLLIGIFV
                     SYENLDTLFYIYFSGPSAVTSTLMYLVMIGAFLVKMPMFLAHLWLPKAHVEAPVSGSM
                     ILAGVLLKLGGYGLFRVLGMVVSKALAYNYIWVSVSLIGGVLVSLICLRQSDLKSLVA
                     YSSVAHMGLVLGGMMTLNYWGMCGAYMMMIAHGLCSSGLFSLTNMVYERLGSRSLLIN
                     KGLINLMPSMSLWWFLLSSANMAAPPTLNLLGELSLLNSLVAWSWASMVALMLISFFS
                     AAYTLYLYSFSQHGKWSFSGYGSMSGTTREYLVLVLHWLPLNLLILKSEAGILWI"
     gene            complement(10037..10333)
                     /gene="ND4L"
     CDS             complement(10037..10333)
                     /gene="ND4L"
                     /codon_start=1
                     /transl_table=5
                     /product="NADH dehydrogenase subunit 4L"
                     /translation="MLKFYWLGLSGALVLMGLYVFSSRRKHLLITLLSLEFISLSLYV
                     MLYFYLLSKSSELYFLMVFLTFIVCEGALGLSILVSIIRTHGNDYFQSFSVLQC"
     tRNA            10338..10401
                     /product="tRNA-Thr"
     tRNA            complement(10402..10466)
                     /product="tRNA-Pro"
     gene            10469..10987
                     /gene="ND6"
     CDS             10469..10987
                     /gene="ND6"
                     /codon_start=1
                     /transl_table=5
                     /product="NADH dehydrogenase subunit 6"
                     /translation="MLKPMILAAIMLMGPLLISMNHPLAMGLVLLIQTVLISLLTGIL
                     NSSFWMSYILFLVFLGGMLVLFIYMTSLASNEMFSISSPIITFAPVALFWVGLISWGV
                     SLFDCLNPAHVSFKSFNQLHDNFLLSNLTLKLYNTFSSHLTFLLVIYLFLTLIIVVKL
                     TSIDQGPLRPYH"
     gene            10987..12132
                     /gene="cyt b"
     CDS             10987..12132
                     /gene="cyt b"
                     /codon_start=1
                     /transl_table=5
                     /product="cytochrome b"
                     /translation="MFKPLRLHHPLFKIANGALVDLPAPSNLSVWWNFGSLLGLCLVI
                     QIATGLFLAMHYTAHIDLAFSSVAHICRDVNYGWFLRTLHANGASMFFICIYLHVGRG
                     MYYGSYQYLHTWSVGVIILFLVMGTAFMGYVLPWGQMSFWGATVITNLLSAIPYLGTM
                     LVQWVWGGFAVDNATLTRFFTFHFLLPFIVAAATMVHLLFLHQTGSNNPLGLNSNLDK
                     IPFHPYFSFKDIIGFVALLAFLTLLTLLNPYLLGDPDNFIPANPLVTPVHIQPEWYFL
                     FAYAILRSIPNKLGGVIALVASIAILFILPFTNKSSFRGLEFYPLNQTLFWVLLIMVC
                     LLTWIGARPVEAPFILMGQTLTVTYFSYFIINPLTLKLWDNLISWPS"
     tRNA            12122..12186
                     /product="tRNA-Ser"
     gene            complement(12195..13142)
                     /gene="ND1"
     CDS             complement(12195..13142)
                     /gene="ND1"
                     /codon_start=1
                     /transl_table=5
                     /product="NADH dehydrogenase subunit 1"
                     /translation="MMTKDLVLGVVGSLLLVICVLVGVAFLTLLERKVLGYIQIRKGP
                     NKVGIWGIPQPFADAIKLFSKEQTYPVASNYAPYYLSPVFSLFLALVVWLVFPLWVGM
                     NNFGLGLMFFLSCTSLGVYTVMMAGWASNSNYALLGGLRAVAQTISYEVSLALILLSF
                     VFLVQGYNLLEFSKGQEGIWFVCLTIPLALMWLSSCLAETNRTPFDFAEGESELVSGF
                     NVEYSSGGFALIFMAEYASILFMSMLFVVLFLGPNIWGLVFFLKLVFLSFVFIWVRGT
                     LPRYRYDKLMFLAWKSYLPVALNFLVFFSGCLVFIVYYY"
     tRNA            complement(13143..13207)
                     /product="tRNA-Leu"
     rRNA            complement(13208..14419)
                     /product="16S ribosomal RNA"
     tRNA            complement(14420..14488)
                     /product="tRNA-Val"
     rRNA            complement(14489..15257)
                     /product="12S ribosomal RNA"
BASE COUNT     4479 a   3511 c   2441 g   4899 t
ORIGIN
        1 taccgcttgg aaattttttc caccttcagg gtatcatcct gatgtctcca cttcgactta
       61 aacgacgagc ccctaagtac cgcttggaaa ttttttccac cttcagggta tcatcctgat
      121 gtctccactt cgacttaaac gacgagcccc taagtaccgc ttggaaattt tttccacctt
      181 cagggtatca tcctgatgtc tccacttcga cttaaacgac gagatcgggt acccataatc
      241 ctactactca tctcctccta ctactctagt atacctatag taggtatata tatatataga
      301 taccttactg gtactactct atatacaggt tatccttatc ctactgtatc tacctatagc
      361 ttatccttat cctactactc atcttactgt cttcactctt cctatatccc ttcttcttct
      421 actgtctttc ttcttcttct ttttcccctc cttcgggggg acccctcatt tatatgcgta
      481 gtttaaaagt agggacgccg atttggggtt tagacaaaac ccctacaact aataaattac
      541 ttataataga attaaactat gtccttaagt atcaaaaact tatgtgcctc ttacaccaat
      601 aaataaaaag ataagctaag attaagctag taggttcata ccctatttat ggggtcaccc
      661 tctttttaat gtttaattat ccagcacgca tcctattttg cctaacccta tgcgttggaa
      721 ctcttatttc aatttcttca aatagatgat ttggggcctg ggcgggttta gaagtgaacc
      781 tcctatcctt tatcccctta atttccacca aggggatgat atcagtagaa gcaagtttaa
      841 agtactttct tacgcaagcc ctggcctcga tcctcctctt cttttctatc ctctttttct
      901 tggggtacta taaaacaact tttgttcctg tgttttccaa tttttccatt cttatattat
      961 ttaacacggc cctcttaatc aaactagggg ccgctccttt ccatttttga tttcctggtg
     1021 tcatagaagg agtcagttgg ggcactagta ttatcttaat aacttgacaa aaattagctc
     1081 cgctggttct catctcttac actttttata gcagagtttt aatttacaca agtgtgctcc
     1141 tctcatcttt gatcggggct ttaggtggga taaatcaaac ttctttacgg aaaatcatag
     1201 cttactcctc cattaatcat ttggggtgaa ttctttcggg gatactttta aacaaccttt
     1261 attgattcgt ttattttctg ttttactcct ttttaagagg ctctttagtc attcttttta
     1321 tgaatctaca actttctcaa tttaatcatt tattccttat caaggactct aattttttta
     1381 ataaaatctc tctttttggc aactttcttt ctttaggtgg attaccacct ttcctcgggt
     1441 tctttccaaa gtgattaatt attcaaggat tagccactag tgggcatatt ctcctaatta
     1501 gaattattac ctccttaacc ctagttgttt tattctatta tttacgaatt ttcttcgcct
     1561 ccatcaccat ttctaatatg ggtacaaagt ggcagttgcc tgacccttat tgatcaccac
     1621 tttcctcatg cttagcggga atttccattt tcgggttacc tctgtttcct ttgttttact
     1681 ctttctttta agactttatg ttaataaaca aataaccttc aaagttataa ttgagagtgt
     1741 aagtttctca agtcttaata tttctatatc tccagaattg cagtctggta ttttattaaa
     1801 ctataagacc tgatcgggga gttcattctc gtttatagat ttacaatcta tcgcctagcc
     1861 tcagccaccc tatcgcgaca gtggttgttt tcaacaaatc ataaggatat tggaacttta
     1921 tatttcatct ttggagcttg atcagggatg atcggtacat ctttgagact tcttatccga
     1981 gcggagcttg gccaacctgg ctctttaatt ggggacgatc aaatctataa cgtaattgtc
     2041 actgcccatg cttttattat aattttcttt atagttatgc caatcataat cggaggattt
     2101 ggaaattggt tagttcctct tatattaggg gctcctgata tggccttccc tcgtataaac
     2161 aacataagct tttgactctt acctccagct ttaactcttc ttttagcttc tagaatagta
     2221 gaaagagggg caggaaccgg gtgaactgtt tatcctcctc ttgcctcagg actggcacac
     2281 gcgggtgcct ctgtcgattt agctatcttc tcccttcatt tggctggggt ctcatctatt
     2341 ttaggggctg taaattttat cactacaaca attaacatgc gaacaagagg aataacccta
     2401 gatcggatac ctttatttgt gtggtcagtt ctcattactg caatcttact tctcctctca
     2461 ctcccggttt tagctggagc tattaccatg ctcttaacag accgtaattt aaatacttcc
     2521 ttctttgatc ctgctggagg tggagatcct atcctttatc agcatctctt ttgattcttt
     2581 gggcatcctg aagtttatat tttaatttta cctgggtttg gtataatttc acatattatt
     2641 agccaagaaa gaggaaagaa ggaggctttt gggtcattgg gaataattta cgcaatatta
     2701 gctatcggcc ttttagggtt tgtggtctgg gctcaccaca tgttcactgt tggtatagat
     2761 gtagacaccc gagcctattt tacggctgcc acgataatta ttgctgttcc tacagggatt
     2821 aagattttta gatggttggc aactcttcat ggtacccaac ttacctacag tccatcatta
     2881 ctttgggctc taggatttgt ctttttattt accatcgggg gattgaccgg ggtcattcta
     2941 gctaactctt ctatcgatat cgttctccat gatacttatt acgttgttgc tcactttcat
     3001 tatgtcctat ctataggagc tgtctttgca attatgggag gggtgattca ttgattcccc
     3061 ttatttactg gactaacatt gaaccctcag tggttaaaga cacacttctt agtaatattc
     3121 gtaggggtaa atttaacctt cttccctcag cactttctag ggctgagtgg tatgccccga
     3181 cgatactccg actatcctga cgcctacact tcttgaaatg ttgtctctac agttggctct
     3241 acgatttcat tactaggagt tctaatactc gtctttatca tttgagaggc ctttgtcagt
     3301 caccgccaag ttgcctttcc actacaaatg gcgtcatcta ttgagtgaat gcatgaacta
     3361 cccccggccg aacatagtta tagagaactt cctaccttat taaacttcta atatggcaga
     3421 ccagtgcggt agatttaagc tctacataga aagattattc ttttattaga acatggcaac
     3481 ttgatcaaat ttaggattcc aagatagtaa ctcccctctt atagaacaat taaccttctt
     3541 tcacgatcac tctttattaa ttttagtcat gatcaccacc cttgtcgggt atcttatggc
     3601 tgccctattc ttcaactctt atgtaaaccg cgtacttcta cagggtcagg caatcgaagt
     3661 aatttgaact gtattaccag cagtaacatt aattttcatc gccttgccct cattacggct
     3721 tctttacatg ctggatgaag ttagcaaccc ggctgtcacc ttgaaaacaa ttggccatca
     3781 atgatactga agctatgaat attctgactt ccttcaacta gagtttgact cctatataat
     3841 ccccacctct gatctccctg attcagggtt ccgcttatta gatgttgata accgaattgt
     3901 acttcctata aagacccaaa ttcgaatctt gatttctgcc gctgatgtcc ttcattcatg
     3961 agccctacct agcttagggg taaaggttga tgcaatgccg gggcgcttaa accagaccag
     4021 cttctttatc aatcgacctg gccttcttta tggacaatgt tctgaaattt gcggggccaa
     4081 tcatagattt atgcctatcg ttatcgaaag tgtcccaaca aacatcttcc tgtcttgagc
     4141 ctctaagata agtagttcat cactaggtgt ctgaaagtaa gtaatggcct cttaagccac
     4201 taatagtaag tcacgcctac ttctagtgaa agagttagtt aagttaatat tagtatgtca
     4261 cactaaagtc aggagattga ctcctactct ttgattcctc aaatggctcc actttcttgg
     4321 atcttattat ttcttttctt cactctaatc tacatcctct tcaatatctt gaattatttc
     4381 tcgtttaaca ctagtgcctc aagacaggaa agtagcacta accaaactca acattccctt
     4441 acctgaaagt gataacaaac ttattttcag tttttgatcc ttccagctct gtattcagat
     4501 tatcccttaa ttgattaagc acccttctcg gaattctgtg tttgccattg agattttggc
     4561 ttttaccttc tcgatttact tatttgtgaa acactattac atcaacctta cataaggaat
     4621 tttctaccct tctaggcccc ggaggtaagt ctggaagaac cttcttattt atcagactct
     4681 ttactctcat tcttttcaat aacttctttg ggctctttcc ctatatcttt accagttcta
     4741 gtcacctaag ttttacactc acacttgccc tgccactttg attaagtttt atggtttatg
     4801 ggtggttaaa ccatactcaa catatgtttg ctcacttagt tcctcaggga acccctcctg
     4861 tccttatacc cttcatggtc tgtattgaaa caatcagaaa cattattcgt cccggaacgt
     4921 tagccgttcg actagctgcc aacataattg ctggtcacct tcttataaca ctcatgggga
     4981 atacgggacc aagtttagcc ttaagcttag tttcattttt attggtaggg cagtttgccc
     5041 ttctgctgct agaatcggct gtagctatta tccaatctta tgtatttgca gttctcagaa
     5101 ctctgtattc tagtgaagta aactaatgtc cactcataat aaccacccct ttcatttagt
     5161 agaccagagt ccgtgacctt tgaccggtgc tatcggagct ataactaccc taagagggct
     5221 agttcaatga ttccattttt ataacactca acttttaatt ttgggcacga ccattactct
     5281 tctcactata attcaatgat ggcgagatgt tactcgagag gggactttcc aggggctcca
     5341 tacttatgtt gtaaccttgg ggcttcgttg agggataatt ttatttattg tttcagaaat
     5401 tttcttcttt gtgtctttct tttgggcgtt cttccatagc agactttctc caactattga
     5461 aattggctca gtgtgacctc ccgtaggcat ttccccattt aaccctcttc aaattcccct
     5521 tttaaacacc gccattttat tagccagtgg ggtaacagta acatgagccc accatgcatt
     5581 aatggagggt aactattccc aaggattaca aggacttttc tttaccgttc ttttggggat
     5641 ttactttact atcttacagg cctatgaata tatcgaggct cctttttcaa tcgctgatgc
     5701 agtttatgga tcttctttct tcatggcaac agggtttcac ggccttcatg taattattgg
     5761 gaccaccttc ttagccgctt gtttattccg acattactat gaacacttct cccctaatca
     5821 ccattttggg tttgaggcag ctgcctggta ttggcatttt gtagatgtcg tatgactatt
     5881 cctgtacctc tctatttact gatgaggaag ctacctactt agtataaaag tatatttggc
     5941 ttccaaccaa aaggtctgaa ctccagagta ggtaatattt attattctaa ctttagctat
     6001 tattctaatt actctagcca cagtagtcat atctttagcg tcgctccttt ccaagaagga
     6061 tattaatgac cgggagaaaa gaacaccttt tgagtgtggg tttgacccga gaagttcctc
     6121 tcggctaccc ttctccctcc gattcttctt aatcgctata atttttctta tttttgatgt
     6181 agaaattgcc cttctgctcc cacttgccct aactattaat tctaccccca acatgtggtg
     6241 attcgcagtc gcctcttcat ttatctttat tttattggta gggctttacc acgaatgggc
     6301 tcaaggggct ctaaattgag caaactagga ttatagttaa ctataacgcc cgacttgcat
     6361 tcgggaggtg ttgaagctta ttcaacttat cttaaataag aagcgaagtt tgcactcagt
     6421 ttcgacctga tctttggtgg taacaccctt atttaagcaa agccaaaaag aggcttatca
     6481 ctgttaatga tagaactggt ttcaagcctg cttaagatat aaagccatat ttgggggccg
     6541 ctaactccct ctctagcagt taaattctgt taatatcttt ggggctaaag gccctaccta
     6601 atttttagcg aacttagggg ggggggctaa aggccctacc taatttttag cgaacttagg
     6661 ggggggggct aaaggcccta cctaattttt agcgaactta ggggggggct aaaggcccta
     6721 cctaattttt aagagcctga gatttcccta gaacgattgc ctaacctatt aataagccta
     6781 gttcatgtag tttattaaaa cattacattt tcactgtaaa gataggctct acctcataaa
     6841 tacccaaagg cataaaacca cctagacatc ttcagtgtct cgctctattt aagctattta
     6901 gataaatcaa aaagaatatc accaacaaag aaaatcaaat cacaaatcct acaaagaaaa
     6961 cctttaactc atttcaatgg agttcctgca tcttacaaga ttggctcagc agcccttgat
     7021 ataacccttg accacccaac acctcagatc agccatggtc ccctctttta ataaccaggt
     7081 atctaacaga aagaggcaac ttagaaacgc ctaaggtaaa tagtataggt atgaaccata
     7141 tggaccccat aaaaaccact gttctataat tttctactct cttcactcgc atggcaacgc
     7201 tgaagtcagc aacttcgtat cctagccaaa ctcctaacaa actaactctc aaaaccagag
     7261 tctttaagcc taagggcagg caaattatgc ttggtcttgg aaataaaagc caagaaaggg
     7321 cgctgccccc gatgatcgac attaccataa gcccggttat cccgataaac atatttcagc
     7381 tctcatctgt tatagggtga cagcttggga gattggggct acctcttaaa ctataataaa
     7441 ctagccgggc tgtataacac actgttaacc ctgtagagac aaaataaaga agaaagataa
     7501 agtaattaag atgacccata gaggccatct ctaaaattaa atccttagaa tagaacccag
     7561 ccaagaaagg tatgccacac agggctatgt tcgccactct taaacagctc actgtatagg
     7621 gcatttggga aactaaactg cccatattac ggatatcctg agaatccttt atgttatgaa
     7681 tcacggctcc tgcacatata aatagtaagg ccttaaagag ggcatgagtt aaaagatgga
     7741 aatatgctaa tttacttaac cctatggaca aaatacacat tattaacccc aactgactta
     7801 aagtggaaag agcaataatt ttctttaggt caaactcaaa attagctccg agccctgcta
     7861 taaatatagt taagccagca attactatta gatattcaaa ggcgggtgtt ctttttaata
     7921 aggggctaaa tcgaatcaac aaatacaccc cggccgttac tagggtagaa gagtggacca
     7981 gggcagaaac tggcgtgggg gcagccatag ctgccgggag ccaggcagaa aagggaattt
     8041 gggcactttt ggttattgct gccaatacaa caagtcaccc aataatgatt attggcaaac
     8101 tccccttcgc tgcctccaga taaaagatat agttgaatcc cccataatta agtattcaag
     8161 caatcgccat cagcaaagcc acatcgccca ctcggttact caacgcagtt agtatccctg
     8221 cgttataaga ctttacattt tgatagtaga ttactaaaca ataagacacc agccctaacc
     8281 cgtctcaccc caataaaata ctaataagat ttgggctaat aattaaaaat atcatagaga
     8341 gaacaaaagc taaaaccaac aagataaatc gattaatatt atagtctcca cccatatact
     8401 cccctctata ataaatcacc agcgaagaaa ttaaaagaac taagcttata aaaataagag
     8461 atatccaatc taataaaaca gtcattacca ctgaggtgcc ctgaagacta actagttccc
     8521 actccaaaaa gaggacatag tcctgggaca agtaataaat tccataaact aaacatctta
     8581 ctctccccat taatagaaaa acaaatctga tcacacataa cgataacgct cataacatga
     8641 cttaaaataa atattatatc tttgacacca caaatcaaaa ttttagttaa actatttaag
     8701 taaattcaaa gaatgccagc ttctctctta agaataagaa ggtttaaagg tagccaatgt
     8761 aataccaaaa ctaagtactc ccgggtggtg cctctcatac tcccgtaccc gctaaaactt
     8821 cacttaccat gttggctaaa ggagtataaa taaagagtat aagcagctct aaagaaggaa
     8881 attaatatca aagccaccat actagcccac gatcatgcta ccagtctatt taacaaactt
     8941 agctctccta acaagttcaa cgtaggaggg gctgccatat ttgctcttct taaaagaaac
     9001 caccacagtc ttattctagg catcaaatta attaagccct tattgataag taatctccgt
     9061 ctccccaacc gctcataaac catgtttgtt aaactaaata agcccgaaga acataagccg
     9121 tgagcaatca tcatcatata tgctccacat atccctcaat agttcaacgt tatcattcct
     9181 cccaacacca aacccatatg agccacagaa gaataagcca ctaaagactt taagtctctc
     9241 tgccgtaaac aaattaatct tactaaaact ccaccaatta aactcactct tactcaaatg
     9301 tagttatagg ctaaagcctt ggaaacaacc atccctaaaa ctcgaaataa cccataaccc
     9361 cctagcttca ataaaacccc agccaagatt attgaccctc taaccggagc ttctacgtga
     9421 gcctttggta accacaaatg agctaaaaac atgggtattt tcaccagaaa ggccccaatt
     9481 attactaagt acataagggt acttgtgaca gccgaaggcc ctgagaaata aatataaaac
     9541 agggtatcca aattttcata agaaacaaag attccaatta acaaaggtag ggaaactaaa
     9601 agagtataaa ataaaaggta agttcccgct tggattcgct caggctggta tcctcaccct
     9661 aaaattaaga ataaagtagg aattagagag gcctcaaagt aaatataaaa gaacaagatt
     9721 cttgaactac taaaagtaag cactaatatt aacaacagga acaaaatcaa gaagctaaac
     9781 attgtgtcag aatagttatc cttataaact ccttgtgagg cgctaaacat caaaccacaa
     9841 attcaaaaac ttaaaaggat caacccataa gacactacat cacacccaaa tctgtaactg
     9901 gttaagccca ttatccctgg gaaactattc actaacataa ataaaatgct gcctccataa
     9961 acggaaattt gtagcttgtg ccaagaccct ttaaacgcca ccaaaggtat cgtaaacaaa
    10021 gtaagaaaaa taaactttaa cattgtaaaa cactaaacga ttggaaataa tcattaccat
    10081 gtgttcgaat gattctcact agaattgaaa gacctaaagc cccctcacaa acaatgaaag
    10141 taagaaagac catcaagaag tatagttccg aactctttct taataaataa aaatagagta
    10201 tcacgtataa agatagagaa ataaattcta aactcaataa agtaattaaa agatgcttac
    10261 gacgagaaga aaagacatat aaccctatta acactagtgc tcctctcaac cctaaccaat
    10321 aaaattttaa catttatgct ttagtagttt aacgaaaacg gtggtcttgt aaatcacaat
    10381 tagggactcc cctctaaaac ttcagggatg aagccaaagc tccctcttta gtctccaaaa
    10441 ctaatatttt cttaaactgc cccctgtttt gctaaaacct ataattctcg ccgcaattat
    10501 gctaatggga cctcttttaa tttccataaa tcatcctcta gccatagggc tagttctact
    10561 gatccagacc gtcctcattt cccttctaac tggaatttta aattcctcct tttgaatatc
    10621 ctatatcctc tttctggtct tcttgggagg tatattagtc ctctttattt acataacaag
    10681 tttagcgtct aacgagatat tctccatttc atccccgatc atcacttttg ctcccgtggc
    10741 tctcttttgg gttggcctaa ttagttgagg ggtgtcccta tttgattgtc taaatcctgc
    10801 ccatgttagc tttaagagat ttaaccaact tcacgacaat tttctccttt ccaacttaac
    10861 tttgaaacta tataacactt tctcctctca cttgaccttt cttcttgtta tttatttatt
    10921 tctaaccctt attatcgtgg ttaaactcac aagcattgac caggggcccc ttcgacccta
    10981 ccactaatgt ttaaaccttt acgcctccat catccgctat ttaagatcgc taatggggct
    11041 ctcgtggacc tcccggctcc ctctaatctt tctgtatgat gaaattttgg atccttgtta
    11101 gggctttgtc tagttatcca aatcgccaca ggcctttttc tagctatgca ttacactgcc
    11161 cacatcgatt tagccttttc aagagtcgcc cacatttgtc gagatgtaaa ttatggttga
    11221 ttcttacgga cccttcatgc taatggagct tctatgttct tcatttgtat ctacctacat
    11281 gtagggcgag gaatatatta tggatcttac caatacttac acacctgatc agttggcgtt
    11341 attattcttt tccttgttat aggaacagcc tttatggggt atgtcttgcc ctgaggacaa
    11401 atatcatttt gaggggccac tgtcatcact aatttattat ccgccattcc ttacttaggt
    11461 acaatattag tccagtgagt ttgaggagga tttgccgtgg acaacgcaac actcacccgg
    11521 ttctttacct ttcattttct tttgcctttc atcgtggctg cagccacgat agtacacttg
    11581 ctttttctcc atcaaactgg ttcgaataac cccttaggac ttaattctaa cttagataaa
    11641 atcccatttc atccctattt ttcattcaag gatattattg ggtttgtagc actactagca
    11701 ttccttaccc ttcttactct cttaaatcct tatcttttag gggatcctga taattttatc
    11761 ccggcaaatc ctcttgttac cccagttcac attcaacctg aatgatactt cctctttgct
    11821 tacgccattt tacgctctat ccccaataag ctaggaggtg taattgccct cgtagcttct
    11881 attgccattc ttttcatttt accctttact aacaagtcca gttttcgggg gttagaattc
    11941 taccccctaa accaaacctt attttgagtt ctcttaatta tggtttgcct actcacctga
    12001 attggggcac gccccgtaga ggcacccttt atcctgatag gacaaacttt aaccgttact
    12061 tatttctctt attttatcat taaccccttg acccttaaac tgtgggacaa cttaatttcc
    12121 tggccaagct agggagcata cttgttttga aaactggtta aagaggttcg aatcctctct
    12181 tggtctctac ttaattagta gtaataaaca ataaatacta aacacccaga aaagaagact
    12241 aaaaagttaa gtgctactgg aagatagctc ttccaagcaa gaaatattaa tttatcatat
    12301 cggtatcggg gcaatgttcc gcgaacccaa ataaaaacaa aagacaaaaa tactagcttt
    12361 aagaaaaata ctagacccca gatatttggg cctaaaaata agaccacaaa aagtattctt
    12421 ataaaaagaa ttcttgcgta ttcagccata aaaatcaatg caaacccgcc tcttctgtat
    12481 tccacattaa agccagaaac taattccgac tccccttcgg cgaagtcaaa gggagttcgg
    12541 ttagtttctg ccaagcatga ggatagtcat attaaggcta gtggaatcgt caaacataca
    12601 aaccagatgc cctcttggcc ctttctaaat tctagcaagt tatacccttg gactaaaaat
    12661 acaaaagaca gaaggatcaa cgctaaactc acctcataag agatggtttg cgcaacagct
    12721 cgtagaccac ctaaaagtgc ataattggaa tttgacgctc agccagccat catcacagta
    12781 taaaccccta atcttgtaca tcttaggaag aacattagcc caagtccaaa attgtttatt
    12841 cccacccaca aggggaacac taaccaaacc accaaggcta gaaagagtct aaaaacaggg
    12901 gaaagataat aaggggcata attagatgct acagggtaag tttgttcttt tctaaatagc
    12961 ttaatggcat cggcaaaagg ttgagggatc ccccagatac caactttgtt agggcccttc
    13021 cggatttgga tgtaccctag caccttacgt tctaacaaag ttaagaaagc aactcctaca
    13081 agaacacaaa taaccaataa taaacttcct acaactccta aaaccaggtc ctttgttata
    13141 attattactt gagttgtgtg actcatacct agattctaaa tctagtgcac ttttctgcca
    13201 aagtaataat agtattcttc ttcagggctt catccctggt gtttggtcct ttcgtactaa
    13261 aacacccact taaattaagg atagaaaccg acctggctca cgccggtctg aactcagatc
    13321 atgtaagatt ttaaaggtcg aacagacctt cagtttaagc tgctacacct aaaataaatc
    13381 ttaatccaac atcgaggtca caatcccttc tatcgatttg aactctctaa aaggattatg
    13441 ctgttatccc taaggtaact taatctttta atcattattt atggttctct tattcatgta
    13501 aaatgtttaa tcaaagtaag ttctcatatt accccatcac cccaacgaaa taaaccccaa
    13561 atcatgtacc actcctaccc taaagtacaa actcagtatt tataaagttc tatagggtct
    13621 tctcgtcctc taatcttatt ttagcctttt cactaaaaag tgaaattcta tcttcccgtg
    13681 aagacagctt gtacctcgtt ccacccttca ttctagtctt caattataag actaatgatt
    13741 atgctacctt tgcacggtca aaataccgcg gcccttaaat acttcagtgg gcaggtcata
    13801 ccttcaactc tatctgaagg cgatgttttt gataaacagg cgagcacaaa tttgccgaat
    13861 tccttgacga gatcttccca gtatacttat tttatcatta cctttcctta tccaccatta
    13921 ataaggatgt ctcaatggtt cttcaaagaa tataaaatat ccatccctat aaataagtta
    13981 taacaccctc ctattggcta cttctaagcc tatttgttaa tagtgaccag tcttatgatt
    14041 aacttcagag cttatcccct aaaattgtag caatagatat accctaagta gtaaccctct
    14101 attgcctgaa ttaaattcac ttcttgagaa actagatacc ttaaaagtcg gctgacattt
    14161 catccctatt tccttatttc atataaattt gatactttaa ctgagttaag aaaatagctc
    14221 ctttcaaatc gagaaaatct tatttattat ttacttgata aaccctgata caaaaggtac
    14281 attaaataac ttcttttcta tgatttatct ttctctcatt taaccctctc ggtttatccc
    14341 tcatgtttgt tcgctactcc ctactaaaac tttctgttct ttcaaccact ctattcccta
    14401 ttcttatttt gaataatcat caagatacga tgaatcgcac aacttcttcc cagtgtaagt
    14461 gggatgcttt ctcttaagct ttatcctgca aactagatac accttccggt acatctacta
    14521 tgttacgact tatctcatct atctacgaga gcgacgggcg atgtgtgcac gatttagcgc
    14581 ttttatcata aaggctattt tacctttatt acacccaaat ccaccttccc ttaccttttc
    14641 attctcgttc cgtataaatt agcttattgt agttcatctc cccttaggca tagactgcac
    14701 cttgacctga catacaattc tctatatctt ggagatgttt tcttaaaatc ccctgatgac
    14761 ggcggtatac aagctggtat ccagcccaag taacataaac gtgggttatc gattatggga
    14821 caaactcctc tgatcagtta aatcaccgcc aaatctttga gttttgagcc tataactttt
    14881 actactctgg gctcttcttg acctctggga tagtagggtc tctaatccta gttacctacc
    14941 cagccttttt agattctcct gccttggtaa gtcttaagac tccattaaaa tttcacctaa
    15001 aaataaagac tttaaatact ttctcccagg taacttctcc caataatact ctcctgcctt
    15061 gtttgtctaa ccgcggtggc tggcacaaac tccaccaagc ctatttaaat ttaccagttc
    15121 cagaactccc tgactactaa tatcaaatac tgcgaattaa tctctacctt ttaggccagt
    15181 catttacatg taaaccaatc ttacagaaag tacatctgcc aagataaaac tttatttata
    15241 gaaacctaaa cgaaggccct ctgataccac tttccccttc agggtatcat cctgatgtct
    15301 ccacttcgac ttaaacgacg agcccctaag
//
