# Supplementary material for: Six complete mitochondrial genomes of mayflies from three genera of Ephemerellidae (Insecta: Ephemeroptera) with inversion and translocation of trnI rearrangement and their phylogenetic relationships
Source: PeerJ. 2020 Aug 19;8:e9740. doi: 10.7717/peerj.9740 (PMC7443110; doi:10.7717/peerj.9740)
Supplement: Supplemental Information 3 [file peerj-08-9740-s003.txt]

LOCUS       xiaof94             15134 bp    DNA     linear       27-JAN-2020
DEFINITION  Serratella sp., mitochondrial genome.
ACCESSION
VERSION
KEYWORDS    .
SOURCE      mitochondrion Serratella sp.
  ORGANISM  Serratella sp.
            Eukaryota; Metazoa; Ecdysozoa; Arthropoda; Hexapoda; Insecta;
            Pterygota; Palaeoptera; Ephemeroptera; Ephemerellidae; Serratella.
REFERENCE   1  (bases 1 to 15134)
  AUTHORS   Xu,X.
  TITLE     The complete mitochondrial genome of Serratella sp. (Insecta:
            Ephemeroptera) and phylogenetic position of the Ephemeroptera
  JOURNAL   Unpublished
REFERENCE   2  (bases 1 to 15134)
  AUTHORS   Xu,X.
  TITLE     Direct Submission
  JOURNAL   Submitted (27-JAN-2020) College of Chemistry and Life Science,
            Zhejiang Normal University, Yingbin Road 688, Jinhua, Zhejiang
            321004, China
COMMENT     Bankit Comment: ALT EMAIL:zhangjiayong@zjnu.cn.
            Bankit Comment: Submission Title:None.
FEATURES             Location/Qualifiers
     source          1..15134
                     /organism="Serratella sp."
                     /organelle="mitochondrion"
                     /mol_type="genomic DNA"
                     /haplotype="Yunnan China"
     tRNA            complement(1..67)
                     /product="tRNA-Ile"
     D-loop          68..526
                     /allele="control region"
     tRNA            complement(527..595)
                     /product="tRNA-Gln"
     tRNA            596..662
                     /product="tRNA-Met"
     gene            663..1685
                     /gene="ND2"
     CDS             663..1685
                     /gene="ND2"
                     /codon_start=1
                     /transl_table=5
                     /product="NADH dehydrogenase subunit 2"
                     /translation="MFYYPTQILFIITLILGTLITISSNSWFGAWMGLELNLLSFIPL
                     LSNNDMLSSEAALKYFLTQALASVLLFFSMIMYLSNFKMGLGSSLSEMLILSMFSSAL
                     FLKLGAAPFHFWFPGVMEGISWLNGLILMTWQKLGPTVLLSYVISMNNFVFCVAVMSV
                     IVGALGGINQTSLRKIMAYSSINHLGWITCGLLLSNSYWLSYFLFYCFLSFTIIYMFY
                     ALQLTQLNQVFSLSDHNNFNKIFLFCNFLSLGGLPPFVGFLPKWLIIQGLISSNLIFL
                     SFLCVSFTLIVLFYYLRVFFPSILIITSMPKWQIRNGAWTWGMSLLSSLSLLGLPLFP
                     MIYFIF"
     tRNA            1684..1751
                     /product="tRNA-Trp"
     tRNA            complement(1744..1805)
                     /product="tRNA-Cys"
     tRNA            complement(1806..1872)
                     /product="tRNA-Tyr"
     gene            1835..3409
                     /gene="COX1"
     CDS             1835..3409
                     /gene="COX1"
                     /codon_start=1
                     /transl_table=5
                     /product="cytochrome c oxidase subunit I"
                     /translation="MYNLSPKFSATLSRQWLFSTNHKDIGTLYFIFGAWSGMIGTSLS
                     LLIRAELGQPGSLIGDDQIYNVIVTAHAFIMIFFMVMPIMIGGFGNWLVPLMLGAPDM
                     AFPRMNNMSFWLLPPALTLLLASSMVESGAGTGWTVYPPLASGMAHAGASVDLAIFSL
                     HLAGVSSILGAVNFITTTINMRASGMTMDRIPLFVWSVLITAILLLLSLPVLAGAITM
                     LLTDRNLNTSFFDPAGGGDPILYQHLFWFFGHPEVYILILPGFGMISHIISQESGKKE
                     AFGSLGMIYAMLAIGLLGFVVWAHHMFTVGMDVDTRAYFTAATMIIAVPTGIKIFSWL
                     ATLHGAQLNYSPSLLWALGFVFLFTIGGLTGVVLANSSIDIVLHDTYYVVAHFHYVLS
                     MGAVFAIMGGVIHWFPLFTGLTMNPQWLKVHFLVMFVGVNLTFFPQHFLGLSGMPRRY
                     SDYPDAYTAWNVVSTAGSTISLLGVLMLVFIVWEALVSHRQVAFPLQMPSSVEWAHEL
                     PPAEHSYNELPTLLNF"
     tRNA            3405..3469
                     /product="tRNA-Leu"
     gene            3471..4158
                     /gene="COX2"
     CDS             3471..4158
                     /gene="COX2"
                     /codon_start=1
                     /transl_table=5
                     /product="cytochrome c oxidase subunit II"
                     /translation="MATWSNLGFQDSNSPLMEQLTFFHDHTLLILVMITTLVGYIMVT
                     MLFNPYINRLLLQGQTIEIIWTVLPAIILVFIALPSLRLLYMLDEVSNPSLTLKTIGH
                     QWYWSYEYSDFLQLEFDSYMTPTNDLPDSGFRLLDVDNRVVLPMKTQIRILISAADVL
                     HSWALPSLGVKVDAMPGRLNQTSFLINRPGLLYGQCSEICGANHSFMPIVIESVPTNV
                     FLSWVSKMSDS"
     tRNA            4159..4227
                     /product="tRNA-Lys"
     tRNA            4228..4293
                     /product="tRNA-Asp"
     gene            4294..4455
                     /gene="ATP8"
     CDS             4294..4455
                     /gene="ATP8"
                     /codon_start=1
                     /transl_table=5
                     /product="ATP synthase F0 subunit 8"
                     /translation="MPQMAPLSWLMLFFSFTVIFMLFSMFNYFITCPATPGTDVGAKT
                     SCTPLTWKW"
     gene            4452..5126
                     /gene="ATP6"
     CDS             4452..5126
                     /gene="ATP6"
                     /codon_start=1
                     /transl_table=5
                     /product="ATP synthase F0 subunit 6"
                     /translation="MTNLFSVFDPSSSILGLSLNWTSTFLGLLILPLSFWLLPSRYYY
                     IWTFVSTTLHKEFSTLLGPTGKVGSTFLFISLFSMVMFNNFLGLFPYIFTSSSHLSFT
                     LALALPLWLSFMVYGWINHTQHMFAHLVPQGTPPVLMPFMVCIETISNVIRPGTLAVR
                     LAANMIAGHLLMTLLGNTGPSLALSLVSFLIIGQIALLLLESAVAIIQSYVFAVLSTL
                     YSSEVN"
     gene            5126..5914
                     /gene="COX3"
     CDS             5126..5914
                     /gene="COX3"
                     /codon_start=1
                     /transl_table=5
                     /product="cytochrome c oxidase subunit III"
                     /translation="MSAHNNHPFHLVDQSPWPLTGAIGAMSTLSGLVQWFHFYNTNLL
                     FLGLTITLLTMIQWWRDVTREGTFQGLHTHIVTLGLRWGMILFIVSEVFFFISFFWAF
                     FHSSLSPTIELGSIWPPMGISPFNPLQIPLLNTAILLASGVTVTWAHHALMEGNYSQG
                     LQGLFFTVLLGVYFTILQGYEYMEAPFCIADAVYGSSFFMATGFHGLHVIIGTTFLAA
                     CLYRHYFEHFSPNHHFGFEAAAWYWHFVDVVWLFLYISIYWWGS"
     tRNA            5914..5975
                     /product="tRNA-Gly"
     gene            5976..6329
                     /gene="ND3"
     CDS             5976..6329
                     /gene="ND3"
                     /codon_start=1
                     /transl_table=5
                     /product="NADH dehydrogenase subunit 3"
                     /translation="MLIISTLGIILFLITTIVMCLASLLSKKDYADREKSTPFECGFD
                     PKSSARLPFSLRFFLIAVIFLIFDVEIALLLPLILLLNFTPAFWWFYVTLIFLVILLI
                     GLYHEWTQGALNWAE"
     tRNA            6328..6391
                     /product="tRNA-Ala"
     tRNA            6392..6455
                     /product="tRNA-Arg"
     tRNA            6453..6517
                     /product="tRNA-Asn"
     tRNA            6515..6581
                     /product="tRNA-Ser"
     tRNA            6582..6645
                     /product="tRNA-Glu"
     tRNA            complement(6644..6709)
                     /product="tRNA-Phe"
     gene            complement(6711..8453)
                     /gene="ND5"
     CDS             complement(6711..8453)
                     /gene="ND5"
                     /codon_start=1
                     /transl_table=5
                     /product="NADH dehydrogenase subunit 5"
                     /translation="MVLWGVSLCVISFVFLMLVSMTCMYLGVSFLLQEYTLFVEWEVV
                     SLQGTSVVMTLLLDWMSLMFMSLVLLISSLVIFYSEEYMGGDFNINRFILLVLAFVMS
                     MMLLIISPNLISILLGWDGLGLVSYCLVIYYQNVKSYNAGMLTALSNRIGDVALLMAI
                     AWMMNFGGFNYVFYLESMKFSPEMEIIGWLVVLAAMTKSAQIPFSAWLPAAMAAPTPV
                     SALVHSSTLVTAGVYLLIRFSPLLEGSYSCKMLMLISGLTMFMAGLGANFEYDLKKII
                     ALSTLSQLGLMMCILSMGLAKLAYFHLLAHALFKALLFMCAGAVIHNMKDSQDIRNMG
                     SLVTQMPYTVGCLSVANLALCGMPFLAGFYSKDLILEVVSMSSVSLLIFALYFVSTGL
                     TVCYTARLIYYSLSGSPNLSGCHPMNDESYFMFTGMTGLMVMSILGGSMLAWWLFPAP
                     SMICLPLSLKTLAISVSVFGAWMGYSMAEFGMGMRVKSLNHVGLVTFMGSMWFMPMLF
                     TLGVSKLPLSLSYKLISTGDQGWSETLGGQGIYQSLMSGSQITQDLHKSDLKIYSLGF
                     VMWFSTLLILLMIM"
     tRNA            complement(8451..8515)
                     /product="tRNA-His"
     gene            complement(8515..9861)
                     /gene="ND4"
     CDS             complement(8515..9861)
                     /gene="ND4"
                     /codon_start=1
                     /transl_table=5
                     /product="NADH dehydrogenase subunit 4"
                     /translation="MLKFLLMTLFLMPLCFYKNVWHVLQLSVYLGGALFLFVSSTPGV
                     LGESGYYFGCDVVSFGLILLSFWICGLMLSASQGIYKDGYSDNFFLFLVTSLLLALVL
                     TFSSTNILFFYIYFEASLIPTLFLILGWGYQPERVQAGTYLLFYTLLASLPLLLGVFF
                     FYETGGSLSLTHLYCHVYPKPSVLLYLVMILAFLVKMPMFLVHLWLPKAHVEAPVSGS
                     MILAGVLLKLGGYGLFRVMNLVQIKNILYSYLWVSISLVGGVMVSFICLRQSDLKSLV
                     AYSSVAHMGLVLGGLMTMNYWGMCGAYMMMIAHGLCSSGLFSLTNMTYERLGSRSILI
                     NKGLLNLMPSMSMWWFLLSAANMAAPPTLNLLGELSLLNSLVAWSWVTMSMLMLVSFF
                     SAAYTLYLYSYSQHGKLNMSSYSSMGGTVREYLVLILHWLPLNLLILKSESGIMWL"
     gene            complement(9855..10151)
                     /gene="ND4L"
     CDS             complement(9855..10151)
                     /gene="ND4L"
                     /codon_start=1
                     /transl_table=5
                     /product="NADH dehydrogenase subunit 4L"
                     /translation="MLKLYWLMMVSILVLAGLYVFSSRRKHLLMTLLSLEFISLSLYL
                     LLYLYLLSKSSEFFFLMVFLTFIVCEGALGLSILVSMIRTHGNDYFQTFNVVKC"
     tRNA            10157..10219
                     /product="tRNA-Thr"
     tRNA            complement(10220..10285)
                     /product="tRNA-Pro"
     gene            10291..10806
                     /gene="ND6"
     CDS             10291..10806
                     /gene="ND6"
                     /codon_start=1
                     /transl_table=5
                     /product="NADH dehydrogenase subunit 6"
                     /translation="MSSCLLLLSLFMSCVFVFMNHPLAMGLVLLIQTCLIALMTGSLS
                     NLFWFSYILFLVFLGGMLVLFIYMTSLASNEMFTISTPILLISPLLILLLTGLTSSTL
                     LFDWLNPSSSNWPSWNTQAINGDFLNVIMKLYSTFSSHLTILLACYLFLTLIAVVSLT
                     KMNQGPLRSYS"
     gene            10807..11943
                     /gene="cyt b"
     CDS             10807..11943
                     /gene="cyt b"
                     /codon_start=1
                     /transl_table=5
                     /product="cytochrome b"
                     /translation="MFKPMRSHHPLLKIANGALVDLPTPSNISTWWNFGSLLGLCLII
                     QIATGLFLAMHYTAHIDLAFSSVAHICRDVNYGWLLRTLHANGASMFFICIYLHVGRG
                     MYYGSYKFMHTWSIGVLILFLVMGTAFMGYVLPWGQMSFWGATVITNLLSAVPYLGTM
                     LVQWVWGGFAVDNATLTRFFTFHFLLPFIVAAATMVHLLFLHQTGSSNPLGVNSNLDK
                     IPFHPYFSFKDIVGFIGLSAFLVILTLLDPYLLGDPDNFIPANPLVTPVHIQPEWYFL
                     FAYAILRSIPNKLGGVIALVLSIAILFILPFVNNSKFKGLQFYPVNQILFWSLLSIVC
                     LLTWIGARPVEAPYIILGQILTVVYFAYYLMNPLTLKLWDKMIS"
     tRNA            11943..12011
                     /product="tRNA-Ser"
     gene            complement(12031..12969)
                     /gene="ND1"
     CDS             complement(12031..12969)
                     /gene="ND1"
                     /codon_start=1
                     /transl_table=5
                     /product="NADH dehydrogenase subunit 1"
                     /translation="MMMRDVVLSMVSSILLVICVLVGVAFLTLLERKVLGYIQIRKGP
                     NKVSFWGIPQPFADAIKLFTKEQTYPVVSNFTPYFISPIFSLFLSLVVWMIFPMWVGM
                     HNFNLGFLFFLSCTSLGVYTVMMAGWSSNSNYALLGGLRAVAQTISYEVSLALILLSF
                     IFLTQSYNLLDFSKSQEGLWFIWLTLPLAMMWFASCLAETNRTPFDFAEGESELVSGF
                     NVEYSSGGFALIFMAEYASILFMSMLFVILFLGSNIFNIIFYVKLVFLAFAFIWVRGT
                     LPRFRYDKLMFLAWKSFLPVALNYLIFFGGVLIYFL"
     tRNA            complement(12970..13034)
                     /product="tRNA-Leu"
     rRNA            complement(13035..14264)
                     /product="16S ribosomal RNA"
     tRNA            complement(14265..14333)
                     /product="tRNA-Val"
     rRNA            complement(14335..15112)
                     /product="12S ribosomal RNA"
BASE COUNT     4915 a   3005 c   2130 g   5084 t
ORIGIN
        1 tattgcttga ggttcatcct cttcctttag ggtatcatcc taatgtctgc cattcgactt
       61 aagcaatata attcggaagg gggggggcag ccttcttact ccggcctcta ggcctatgtt
      121 taatagatct acaatccatg tctgccattc gacttcctct atctatgtct gtatctacct
      181 atgtctctat ctatatctct acctatctct atctatgtct atatctatat atgtatgtat
      241 ctatctatat atatgtatct atctacctat ctctatctat ctatatatat ctatctctct
      301 acctatattc tcattccttc ccaggacggg cctccgcccc cccccccttt tttcctgtat
      361 tattggaaga ggggcgccga tcgacattat tggacatagc ccgttactac taaagctcac
      421 tttacaccaa aatcatactt ttttatattt ttcgaaaaag tttaggggca cgaataagga
      481 ccgtgcaaac ttttttttta agaaaaatat ttaaaatggc atttttttat ttataacaga
      541 attaaactgt atccctaagt atcaaaaact ttcgtgcctc ttacaccaat aaataagaaa
      601 aataagctaa aatgcaagct tacaggttca taccctgtcc atggaattta ttcctttttc
      661 taatttttta ttatccaact caaattttat ttatcatcac cctaatttta ggtactttaa
      721 ttacaatttc ctcaaattcc tggtttgggg catgaatagg gttagagtta aacttattat
      781 cctttatccc ccttctctct aacaatgata tactttcatc agaagcagcc ttaaagtatt
      841 tcctaactca agcacttgca tctgttctac tatttttcag tataattata tacctttcta
      901 attttaagat aggcttaggc tcttcactta gagaaatatt aattttatct atatttagtt
      961 cggctctttt tctaaagctg ggtgcagcgc cgtttcactt ttgattccca ggggtaatag
     1021 aaggtatttc atgattaaat ggtttaattt taataacttg gcaaaaatta ggtccaactg
     1081 ttctcctctc atatgttatc tccataaata atttcgtctt ttgtgtcgct gttatatctg
     1141 ttatcgttgg ggcattaggg ggtattaacc aaacttcttt acgtaaaatt atggcctact
     1201 catccatcaa tcatttaggg tgaattactt gtggtttatt attaagaaat tcatattgat
     1261 tatcatactt cttattttat tgttttttaa gttttactat tatttatata ttctatgccc
     1321 ttcaattaac ccaattaaac caagtatttt cgctatctga tcataataat tttaataaaa
     1381 tcttcctatt ttgtaacttc ctttcattgg gaggtttacc tccattcgta gggtttctac
     1441 ctaagtggtt aatcatccaa gggttaatca gaagtaattt aattttccta tccttcttat
     1501 gtgtgtcctt cactttaatc gtcctttttt actaccttcg agtatttttt ccttctattc
     1561 tgatcattac ttctatgcca aaatgacaaa ttcgaaatgg ggcatgaaca tgagggataa
     1621 gattacttag atccttatct ttattaggat taccattatt tccaataatt tattttattt
     1681 tctaagattt tatgttaaaa aacacacagc cttcaaagct gtaattaaaa gtaaaaatct
     1741 tttaagtctt aacaaatatg tatctgtaga attgcagtct actattttgg ttaaactata
     1801 agacctgata agggaggttt aacctcgttt atagatttac aatctatcac ctaaattctc
     1861 agccacctta tcgcgacaat gattattttc tacaaatcat aaggatattg gaactcttta
     1921 ttttattttt ggggcttggt caggaataat tggtacttct ttaagtttac taattcgcgc
     1981 agagctagga caacctgggt ccctaattgg ggatgaccaa atttataatg taattgtcac
     2041 cgctcatgct tttattataa ttttttttat ggtcatgcca attataattg gtggatttgg
     2101 gaattgacta gtaccattaa tgttaggggc tcctgatatg gctttccccc gtataaataa
     2161 tataagattc tggcttttgc cccccgcttt aaccctttta ttagctagca gcatggtgga
     2221 aagaggggcc ggaactgggt gaacagtata cccacctcta gcctccggta tagcccacgc
     2281 gggagcctcc gtagatttag caattttttc cctgcatcta gcgggtgttt cttctatttt
     2341 gggagccgta aattttatta caacaactat taatatacgc gcaagtggaa taacaataga
     2401 tcgaatccca ttatttgtat gatcagtttt aattactgct attcttttac tcctttcctt
     2461 accagttctt gcaggtgcta ttactatact gttaacagat cgaaacctaa atacctcctt
     2521 cttcgaccca gccggaggag gagatccaat tttataccaa catctattct gattctttgg
     2581 gcatccggaa gtttatattt taattcttcc tggattcgga ataatctcac acattattag
     2641 acaagaaaga gggaagaagg aagcatttgg ttctttagga ataatctacg ctatacttgc
     2701 cattggtctt ttagggtttg tggtatgagc ccatcacata ttcacggttg gcatagacgt
     2761 agacacacga gcttatttta ccgcagctac tataattatt gctgtaccta cgggtattaa
     2821 aatttttaga tgactagcca cacttcacgg agcccaatta aattatagtc cttccctgct
     2881 ttgagcctta ggttttgtat ttctcttcac tattggaggc ctaaccggag tagttttagc
     2941 taattcctct attgatattg tcctgcatga cacctattat gttgttgctc atttccacta
     3001 tgtgctttct atgggagctg tatttgccat tataggagga gtaattcact gattcccatt
     3061 atttactggg ttaacaataa acccacagtg gttaaaggtt cattttttgg ttatatttgt
     3121 aggggtaaat ttaactttct tccctcaaca ttttttaggg ttaagtggaa tacctcgacg
     3181 atactcagat tatccagacg cttatacagc atgaaacgta gtctcaacgg caggatctac
     3241 catctcccta ctaggagtat taatacttgt atttatcgta tgagaagctc tagttagtca
     3301 tcgacaggta gccttcccct tacaaatacc ctcttccgta gagtgagctc atgaattacc
     3361 cccagcagag catagttaca acgaactacc tacattacta aatttctaac atggcagaac
     3421 agtgcaatag atttaagctc tatatagaaa gtttaaactt ttgttagaat atggcaactt
     3481 gatctaattt aggcttccaa gatagtaatt cccccctaat agaacaactc acctttttcc
     3541 atgatcacac tcttcttatt ttagtaataa ttactaccct agtagggtac atcatggtta
     3601 ccatgctgtt taacccctac attaatcgtc ttttactgca aggccaaact attgaaatta
     3661 tctgaaccgt tctgcccgct attattttag tattcattgc cctaccttct ttacgattac
     3721 tttatatatt agatgaagta agcaaccctt ctttgacatt aaaaactatt ggacaccagt
     3781 gatattgaag ttatgagtat tcagatttcc ttcaacttga attcgactct tatataactc
     3841 ccactaacga tttacctgac agcgggtttc gtttattaga cgtagacaat cgtgtggtgc
     3901 tacccataaa aactcaaatt cgtattttaa tttcagctgc tgacgtttta cactcttgag
     3961 cactacctag tttgggtgta aaggtagatg ctatacctgg acgattaaat caaacaagat
     4021 ttctaattaa tcgacctgga cttctctacg gtcaatgttc agaaatttgt ggggctaacc
     4081 atagttttat accaattgtg attgaaagtg taccaacaaa cgtgtttctt tcatgagttt
     4141 ctaagataag tgattcttca ctaaatgtct gaaagtaagt aatggtctct taaaccataa
     4201 atagtagaat aactcctact tttagtgaaa gggttagtta aattaacttt agtatgtcat
     4261 gctaacatta agagtacacc ctcttaccct ttaattcctc aaatagcccc tctctcctgg
     4321 ttaatattat tttttagatt tactgttatt tttatactct ttagcatgtt caactatttt
     4381 attacttgcc ctgctactcc tggtactgat gttggtgcta agacctcctg tactcctcta
     4441 acctgaaagt gataacaaac ttattttccg tttttgatcc ttcaagctcc attttaggac
     4501 tctccttaaa ctgaactaga acatttttag ggttattaat tcttccttta tccttttgac
     4561 ttttaccttc acgttattac tacatttgaa ctttcgtgtc aaccacttta cacaaagaat
     4621 tctctactct tttaggacct accggaaagg tgggtagcac cttcttattt attagattat
     4681 tttctatagt aatgtttaac aatttcctag ggctctttcc atatattttt actagctcta
     4741 gtcatttaag ctttacttta gctctagctt tacccctctg attaagtttc atggtttatg
     4801 ggtggattaa ccatacccaa cacatatttg cacatttagt accccaaggt acccctccgg
     4861 ttctaatacc ttttatagtt tgtattgaaa caattagaaa tgtaattcga ccaggtacac
     4921 tagccgttcg gttagctgca aatataattg ctggccattt gttaatgacc ttattaggaa
     4981 atacaggacc cagactcgct ctaagattag tctcattttt aattattggg caaatcgccc
     5041 ttttattatt agaatcagca gtagctatta ttcaatctta tgtattcgcc gttttaagaa
     5101 cgctttactc tagtgaagtt aactaatgtc cgcacataat aaccacccat ttcatttagt
     5161 agaccaaaga ccatgacctt taaccggagc tattggagct atatccactt taagaggctt
     5221 agttcaatga tttcactttt ataatactaa tctcctattc ttgggtctta ctattaccct
     5281 attaaccata attcagtgat ggcgagatgt aactcgtgaa gggactttcc aaggtcttca
     5341 tacccatatt gtaaccctag gactacgatg aggaataatt ttatttattg tatcagaagt
     5401 tttctttttt atttcttttt tttgggcatt cttccataga agattatctc ctactattga
     5461 attaggaaga atttgaccac ccataggaat ttccccattt aaccctttac aaattccctt
     5521 gcttaatact gccatccttt tagctagagg agtaactgtt acttgagccc atcacgcttt
     5581 aatggagggg aactattccc aaggattgca aggacttttc tttacagtac ttttaggagt
     5641 ttattttact atcttacaag ggtatgaata tatggaagcc ccgttttgca tcgcagatgc
     5701 cgtttatgga tcttccttct ttatggccac tgggtttcat ggtttacatg taattattgg
     5761 tacaactttc ctagctgcat gtctttatcg gcactatttt gaacacttct ctcccaatca
     5821 tcactttggg ttcgaggcag ccgcttgata ttgacatttt gtagacgtgg tatgattatt
     5881 cctttatatt tcaatttact gatgaggtag ataatttatt tagtataaaa gtatatttga
     5941 cttccaatca aaaggtctgg attccagaat aagtagtgct tatcattaga accttaggta
     6001 tcattttatt tttaattacc acaattgtaa tgtgtttagc ctcccttctc tccaagaaag
     6061 actacgctga tcgagaaaag agaacaccat tcgagtgtgg gtttgatcct aaaagatccg
     6121 cccgattacc tttctcttta cgattctttt tgattgctgt tattttccta atttttgatg
     6181 tagaaatcgc cttgctccta ccattaattt tacttctaaa ttttactccg gctttctggt
     6241 gattttacgt aaccctaatt ttcttagtaa ttctactaat tggtctttat catgagtgaa
     6301 cccaaggagc actaaattga gctgagtagg attgtagtta accataacat tcgacttgca
     6361 ttcgaaaggt gctgattcgt cggcctatct taaataagaa gcgaacttat ggcacccagt
     6421 ttcgacctgg cttttggtga aatcaccctt atttaaacga aaccaaaaag gaggtttatc
     6481 actgttaatg ataccattga ttaaaagtcc gtttaaggta taaagttttt atagaaagcc
     6541 gctaactttc ttcatagcag ttaaattctg ttaatacctt tttttattta gtttacttaa
     6601 aacattacat tttcactgta aagatgggcc taggcccaat aaatatttaa agattaagta
     6661 accaccctaa catcttcagt gttacgctct aaatttaagc tatttaaatt ttacatgatt
     6721 attaataaaa ttaataaagt tctaaatcat ataacaaacc ccaatgaata aatttttagg
     6781 tctcttttat gtaaatcttg agtaatttga gacccagata ttaaactctg atagataccc
     6841 tgccctccta aagtttcaga tcagccctga tcccctgtag aaattaactt ataactcaaa
     6901 cttaagggta atttagaaac tcctaaagta aaaagtatag gtataaacca tatcgatcct
     6961 ataaatgtga ctaacccgac atgattaaga ctttttacac gcatacccat accaaactcc
     7021 gctattctat accctattca tgccccaaac actctgacac taatggctaa tgttttaagt
     7081 cttagtggta aacaaattat agagggagca ggaaataacc accaagctaa cattcttccc
     7141 cctaaaatag atataaccat taagcccgtt attccagtaa atataaaata actctcatca
     7201 tttatagggt gacaccctga taaattaggg gatcctgata aactgtaata aattaaacga
     7261 gccgtatagc atacagtcaa ccctgtggaa acaaaataca aagcaaaaat taaaagtcta
     7321 acagagctta ttcttactac ttccaaaatt aaatccttag aatagaaccc agccaaaaag
     7381 ggcataccac atagcgctaa attagcaaca ctcaaacatc caactgtgta aggtatttga
     7441 gtaaccaaac ttcccatatt ccggatatct tgagagtcct tcatattatg aataacggct
     7501 cctgcacaca taaaaagcag agccttaaat agagcatggg ctaataaatg aaaataagct
     7561 aatttagcta aacctataga taaaatacat atcattaacc ctaattggct taaggtagaa
     7621 agggcaataa ttttttttaa atcatattca aaattagcac ccaaaccagc tataaatata
     7681 gtaaggccag aaattaacat taatatctta caagaataag aaccttccaa taaaggtgaa
     7741 aatcgaatca ataaataaac tccagctgta actaaagtag aagagtgaac tagggcagac
     7801 accggtgtag gtgcagctat tgccgctggt aaccaagccg aaaacggaat ttgggctctt
     7861 tttgtcatag cagctagcac caccaatcaa ccaataatct ccatttctgg tctaaatttt
     7921 atagactcta aataaaaaac ataattaaaa ccaccaaaat ttattatcca agcaatggcc
     7981 atcaataaag ccacatcccc aatacgatta cttagggctg ttagtatccc agcattataa
     8041 gactttacat tttggtaata aattaccaaa caataagaaa caagccccaa accatctcaa
     8101 cctaataaaa tgctaattaa gttaggtcta ataattaata gtattataga tataacaaaa
     8161 gctaaaacca ataaaataaa tcgattaata ttaaaatctc cccctatata ttcttcacta
     8221 taaaaaataa ccagagaaga aattaataaa actaaactca taaatattaa agatattcaa
     8281 tctaaaagta aagttataac aacggaagtt ccctgaagac taactacttc ccactctaca
     8341 aataaggtat attcttgtag aagaaaggat acccctaaat atatacacgt tatactaacc
     8401 aatattaaaa atacaaatct aatcacacat aaagatactc cccataacac tatctaaaat
     8461 acttattgta tatccttgac gccacagatc aaaattttta ttaaactatt taaattacaa
     8521 tcatataatt ccagattctc tctttaaaat cagaagattt aagggtagcc aatgaagaat
     8581 taaaactaaa tattcacgaa cggtaccccc tatgctagaa tagctactta tatttaattt
     8641 tccgtgctga ctataagaat ataagtaaag ggtgtatgca gctctaaaga aagatacaag
     8701 tatcaatata cttatagtaa ctcaagacca agctactaaa ctatttagaa gtctaagttc
     8761 acccaacaaa tttaaggtag gaggtgctgc catattagcc gcactcagca aaaatcacca
     8821 tattcttatt ctaggtatca aatttagaag acccttatta attaaaatac tacgacttcc
     8881 taaacgctca taagtcatat tggttaagct aaataaccca gaagaacata aaccatgagc
     8941 aattattatt atataagccc cacatatacc tcaataattt attgtcatca atccacctaa
     9001 cactaaacct atatgagcga cagaagagta agcaaccaaa gattttaaat ctctttgacg
     9061 taaacaaata aagctgacca ttactcctcc tactaagcta atactgactc agagataact
     9121 ataaagaata tttttaattt ggactagatt catgacacgg aaaagtccat aacctcctaa
     9181 ttttaacaaa actccggcca agatcattga gcctctaacc ggagcttcca catgagcttt
     9241 ggggagtcat aaatgaacta aaaatattgg cattttcact aaaaaggcta aaattattac
     9301 taggtaaagt aatactctag gtttagggta aacatgacaa taaaggtgag taagtgaaag
     9361 ggaacccccc gtttcataaa aaaagaagac tcctaagagt aaaggtaatg atgctaaaag
     9421 tgtataaaat aataagtatg tgccagcttg aactcgttca ggttggtatc ctcatcctaa
     9481 aattaaaaat aaggtaggaa taagagaggc ttcaaagtaa atataaaaaa atagaatatt
     9541 ggtacttcta aatgttaaaa ctaaagctaa aagtaaggaa gtaactaaaa acaaaaaaaa
     9601 gttatctcta tacccatcct tataaattcc ctgagatgca ctcaatatca atccacaaat
     9661 ccaaaagctt aataaaatta gaccaaaaga aactacatca caaccaaaat aatacccaga
     9721 ttcccccaaa accccaggag ttctacttac aaataaaaat aacgcaccgc ctaaataaac
     9781 tcttaattgt aatacatgcc acacattctt ataaaaacat aaaggtatca aaaataaagt
     9841 tattaacaga aactttaaca tttaacaaca ttaaatgttt ggaaataatc attaccatgc
     9901 gtacggatta ttctcactaa aattgaaaga ccaagagccc cttcacaaac aataaaagtt
     9961 aaaaaaacta ttaaaaagaa aaactctgaa ctttttctta ataaatacaa atacaaaagc
    10021 agatagagag ataaagaaat aaactctaaa ctcaataaag tcattaaaag atgctttcgt
    10081 cgagatgaaa acacatataa cccagccaaa accaaaattc ttaccattat taaccaataa
    10141 agttttaaca ttaaatgttt taatagttta agaaaaacgt aggtcttgta agcctaaact
    10201 ggggccttcc cttaaaactt caagggaaaa acttacgtct cttccttagt ccccaaaact
    10261 aatatttttc ataaactacc ccttgttttg ataagatctt gcctcctcct tttatcctta
    10321 ttcataagat gtgtgtttgt atttataaat caccctctag ccataggatt agttttacta
    10381 attcaaactt gcctgattgc tctaatgaca ggatcattaa gaaacttatt ctggttttcc
    10441 tatattctat ttcttgtgtt cttaggagga atgttagtgt tattcattta cataacaagt
    10501 ttagcctcca atgaaatatt tactatctca acccccattc tgcttatctc ccctctacta
    10561 atcctacttc tcactggctt aaccagttca accctattat ttgattggct aaacccctca
    10621 tctagaaatt ggccgtcctg aaatacccaa gctattaatg gagatttttt aaatgttatt
    10681 ataaaactgt atagaacgtt ttcttctcat ttaacgatct tactagcttg ttatttattt
    10741 cttaccctta ttgccgtagt tagactaact aaaataaatc aaggaccctt acgatcttac
    10801 tcctaaatgt ttaaacctat acgctctcat caccccctgt taaaaattgc aaacggggca
    10861 ctagtagatt tacccactcc atccaacatt tctacttgat gaaattttgg atccctactt
    10921 ggactttgtt taattattca aatcgctact ggactctttt tggctataca ctacacagct
    10981 catatcgatt tagctttctc cagagtggcc cacatctgcc gagatgtaaa ctatgggtga
    11041 cttctacgaa cactacacgc aaacggggct tccatatttt ttatctgcat ttatcttcat
    11101 gtaggacgtg gtatatatta tgggtcttat aaatttatac acacttgatc tattggtgta
    11161 ctgattttat ttttagttat aggaaccgca tttataggat acgttttacc ttgaggtcaa
    11221 atatcttttt gaggtgccac tgtaattact aatctcttat ctgctgttcc ctacctagga
    11281 acaatactag ttcaatgggt atgaggtggg tttgctgtag ataacgccac cctaacccgg
    11341 ttcttcacct ttcatttttt actacccttt attgtggcag ctgccacaat agtccacctc
    11401 ctttttttac accaaactgg gtcaagaaac cctctagggg taaactcaaa tttagataaa
    11461 attccatttc acccatattt ttcgtttaag gacattgtag ggtttattgg actatccgcc
    11521 ttcctagtta tcttaacttt attagaccca tacttattag gtgatcctga taacttcatc
    11581 cctgctaatc ctttagtaac cccagttcat attcaacctg aatggtattt cctgttcgct
    11641 tacgctattt tacgctccat tcctaacaag ctaggaggag ttatcgcctt agtactttca
    11701 atcgccattt tattcatttt accctttgta aataacagaa aattcaaggg actccaattt
    11761 tatcctgtaa accaaatcct tttctgatcc ctactatcaa tcgtatgttt attaacttga
    11821 attggagcac gaccagtaga agccccatat attattctag ggcagattct aacggtggtg
    11881 tatttcgctt attatttaat aaacccctta acactcaagc tttgagataa aatgatttcc
    11941 taggctaagc aattatcgga taatgtttgt tttgaaagca tattgaagga gttcgactct
    12001 cctcttggtc tatacttaaa attttacatt ttacaaaaag taaattaata ctcccccaaa
    12061 aaaaattaaa taatttaaag ccacaggtaa aaaccttttc catgctaaaa acataagctt
    12121 atcatatcgg aatcgtggta aagtgccacg aactcaaata aacgcaaaag ctaaaaatac
    12181 taatttaaca taaaagatga tattaaaaat atttctgcct aaaaataaaa ttacaaacaa
    12241 cattcttata aacaaaattc tagcatactc cgccataaaa attaaagcaa acccgcctct
    12301 tctgtattcc acattaaacc cagaaactaa ctccgactcc ccttctgcga aatcaaaagg
    12361 ggttcggtta gtttctgcta aacaagaagc aaatcacatt attgctaaag gcagggtcaa
    12421 ccaaataaac cataaaccct cttggctttt tctaaaatct agcaaattgt atctttgagt
    12481 taaaaaaata aaagacaaaa gaattaaggc tagtcttact tcataggaaa tggtttgtgc
    12541 cactgctcgg aggcccccta aaagagcata atttgagttt gaggaccacc cagccattat
    12601 tacagtataa acccctaaac tggtacaact caagaaaaat aaaaacccta aattaaaatt
    12661 atgtattccc actcacattg ggaaaattat ccacacaact aaggaaagga ataatctaaa
    12721 aatgggggaa ataaaatacg gagtaaaatt tgaaactact ggataggtct gctcctttgt
    12781 aaagagctta attgcatcgg caaagggttg agggattcct cagaatctca ccttattagg
    12841 acccttccga atttgaatat atcctaaaac tttacgctca agtaaagtta agaaggctac
    12901 ccccactaaa acacaaataa ccagtaaaat tcttctaact attcttaaaa ccacgtctcg
    12961 catcatcact attacctgag aggtaaatct cttatttaga ttctaaatct aaggcactat
    13021 tctgccaaag taattattgg tattcttaaa tcaaggataa tcccaaatgt ttggtccttt
    13081 cgtactaaaa catttttgta aactaaggat agaaaccgac ctggctcacg ccggtctgaa
    13141 ctcagatcat gtaaggtttt aaaggtcgaa cagacctaaa tctagagctg ctacacccta
    13201 gattaccctt aatccaacat cgaggtcgca atccttcttg tcgatttgag ctctcaaaga
    13261 agattacgct gttatcccta aggtaactta attttctaat cattaaatat ggttctcaca
    13321 ttcacatata agtggttata aaaaagcaag tttttttatt gccccatcac cccaacgtaa
    13381 taaattccca atttaaatta aataatatct ctaaaaagtt acttgtttat ttataaagtt
    13441 ctatagggtc ttctcgtcct ctaatataat tttagccttt tcactaaaaa gttaaattct
    13501 cttttcttat aaagacagct tgtacctcgt tccacctttc attccagtcc ctaattagga
    13561 gactaatgat tatgctacct ttgcacggtc aaaataccgc ggccctttaa atcttcagtg
    13621 ggcaggtaag accttctatt ttatctgaag gcgatgtttt tgataaacag gcgagcacaa
    13681 atttgccgag ttcctttata aaaatttacc catatactaa ttttatcatt atcataccta
    13741 agttttaatt ttttaggtta tcttaataaa aatttaaaat ttctaaaatt tttctacaaa
    13801 aagatgagtt aaaacacttt cctagtggct acttctaagc ctaccattcc aaaaattata
    13861 ggttttataa ttttttttag agcttatccc ctaaaaattt agtcacactc caattaaaca
    13921 cataaacgcg tagtcatata tgtcacctaa attaaattta tttcttaaga aactagatac
    13981 cttaaagatc gactagcatt tcactactaa ctttttgttt aaaataagtt tactacctta
    14041 aactccccaa aaaattagct ctctttaaat cgagataccc aaattcttgc tgatatttaa
    14101 taaaccctga tacaaaaggt acataatttt atttcttcta tttaaactta actttctttc
    14161 ataactcctt tacagttaca taaatttata atttcagtat tccttactct aataatttat
    14221 tattttacag atcatattaa tttaacctta atcacaacaa actttcaaaa tatattgatt
    14281 cgcacaactt ctttccagtg taagtgaaat gcttactttt aagctttact ttgacaatct
    14341 agatacacct tccggtacat ctactatgtt acgacttatc tcatttatat acgagagcga
    14401 cgggcgatgt gtgcacggtt tagcgcccat atcataattc ttagtttaga attattacac
    14461 ccaaatccac cttctatcca tttttcataa aaatattcgt aataaattaa tttattgtaa
    14521 ttcacctccc tcttaattat tagctgcacc ttgacctgac atgttgctta aaagcttctt
    14581 ggaaatattt tccaaaaatt tcctgctgac ggcggtatac aagctgtcta caaaattaag
    14641 cagagttaaa cgtggactgt caatcacggg gcaaattcct ctgactggtt aaaccaccgc
    14701 caaatttttg agttttaagc ccgtatcttt tactactccg gatacgattt aacatccagt
    14761 ttagtagggt ctctaatcct agttaatcat ctggtattct gagcttcaac aaattaaact
    14821 ttgttctaat atcttattaa aatttcacct aaaaataaga aatttatgtc catattgaag
    14881 tctaactcta tccaaaaata cttttttgtc ttgtttgtct aaccgcggtt gctggcacaa
    14941 actttaccaa aactaaataa atttaccaaa tcctaatttc ctggaatttt aatattaaat
    15001 actgcgatta aatcataaaa tcttttagat attttatttt acatgtaaag taaccttaaa
    15061 aaaagtaaaa ttgccaaaat aaaactttat ttccaaaatt gccaaatagg ggcgcgaata
    15121 gagaatataa atat
//
