# Supplementary material for: Six complete mitochondrial genomes of mayflies from three genera of Ephemerellidae (Insecta: Ephemeroptera) with inversion and translocation of trnI rearrangement and their phylogenetic relationships
Source: PeerJ. 2020 Aug 19;8:e9740. doi: 10.7717/peerj.9740 (PMC7443110; doi:10.7717/peerj.9740)
Supplement: Supplemental Information 4 [file peerj-08-9740-s004.txt]

LOCUS       xiaof120             15703 bp    DNA     circular     27-JAN-2020
DEFINITION  Serratella zapekinae, mitochondrial genome.
ACCESSION
VERSION
KEYWORDS    .
SOURCE      mitochondrion Serratella zapekinae
  ORGANISM  Serratella zapekinae
            Eukaryota; Metazoa; Ecdysozoa; Arthropoda; Hexapoda; Insecta;
            Pterygota; Palaeoptera; Ephemeroptera; Pannota; Ephemerellidae;
            Serratella.
REFERENCE   1  (bases 1 to 15703)
  AUTHORS   Xu,X.
  TITLE     The complete mitochondrial genome of Serratella zapekinae (Insecta:
            Ephemeroptera) and phylogenetic position of the Ephemeroptera
  JOURNAL   Unpublished
REFERENCE   2  (bases 1 to 15703)
  AUTHORS   Xu,X.
  TITLE     Direct Submission
  JOURNAL   Submitted (27-JAN-2020) College of Chemistry and Life Science,
            Zhejiang Normal University, Yingbin Road 688, Jinhua, Zhejiang
            321004, China
COMMENT     Bankit Comment: ALT EMAIL:zhangjiayong@zjnu.cn.
            Bankit Comment: Submission Title:None.
FEATURES             Location/Qualifiers
     source          1..15703
                     /organism="Serratella zapekinae"
                     /organelle="mitochondrion"
                     /mol_type="genomic DNA"
                     /haplotype="Liaoning China"
     tRNA            complement(1..66)
                     /product="tRNA-Ile"
     D-loop          67..1102
                     /allele="control region"
     tRNA            complement(1103..1171)
                     /product="tRNA-Gln"
     tRNA            1172..1237
                     /product="tRNA-Met"
     gene            1238..2260
                     /gene="ND2"
     CDS             1238..2260
                     /gene="ND2"
                     /codon_start=1
                     /transl_table=5
                     /product="NADH dehydrogenase subunit 2"
                     /translation="MFNYPARVLFCGSLILGTLISISANTWFGAWVGLELNLLSFIPL
                     LSGKNMMASEAALKYFLTQAMASIFLFFAVLFFLSYFKFILTSPNQEITIFLLFITAL
                     LIKLGAAPFHFWFPGVMEGSSWMNGLILMTWQKIAPVILMSYVFYGSLVTYLIIILSV
                     LVGAIGGLNQTSLRKIMAYSSINHLGWILSGLLLSNLYWFTYFLFYCFLSFSLIFLFH
                     QLQLSRFHQLFLINDTNNFNKIFLFCNFLSLGGLPPFVGFLPKWLIIQGLTLQGLAGL
                     AVVCTTLTLIVLFYYLRIFFPAILLSSSHPKWMNQVSFWSSLNTTLGSISLLGLPLFP
                     LIYTLM"
     tRNA            2259..2326
                     /product="tRNA-Trp"
     tRNA            complement(2319..2379)
                     /product="tRNA-Cys"
     tRNA            complement(2380..2446)
                     /product="tRNA-Tyr"
     gene            2430..3983
                     /gene="COX1"
     CDS             2430..3983
                     /gene="COX1"
                     /codon_start=1
                     /transl_table=5
                     /product="cytochrome c oxidase subunit I"
                     /translation="MSAIPSRQWLFSTNHKDIGTLYFIFGAWSGMIGTSLSLLIRAEL
                     GQPGSLIGDDQIYNVIVTAHAFIMIFFMVMPIMIGGFGNWLVPLMLGAPDMAFPRMNN
                     MSFWLLPPALTLLLASSMVESGAGTGWTVYPPLASGMAHAGASVDLAIFSLHLAGVSS
                     ILGAVNFITTTINMRTSGMTMDRIPLFVWSVLITAILLLLSLPVLAGAITMLLTDRNL
                     NTSFFDPAGGGDPILYQHLFWFFGHPEVYILILPGFGMISHIISQESGKKEAFGSLGM
                     IYAMLAIGLLGFVVWAHHMFTVGMDVDTRAYFTAATMIIAVPTGIKIFSWLATLHGAQ
                     LTYSPSLLWALGFVFLFTIGGLTGVVLANSSLDIVLHDTYYVVAHFHYVLSMGAVFAI
                     MGGVIHWFPLFTGLTLNPQWLKIHFLVMFVGVNLTFFPQHFLGLSGMPRRYSDYPDAY
                     TAWNVVSTVGSTISLLGVLMLVFIVWEAFVSHRQVAYPLQLPSSVEWMHELPPAEHSY
                     NELPTLLNF"
     tRNA            3979..4043
                     /product="tRNA-Leu"
     gene            4045..4732
                     /gene="COX2"
     CDS             4045..4732
                     /gene="COX2"
                     /note="TAA stop codon is completed by the addition of 3' A
                     residues to the mRNA"
                     /codon_start=1
                     /transl_table=5
                     /product="cytochrome c oxidase subunit II"
                     /translation="MATWSNLGFQDSNSPLMEQLTFFHDHTLLILVMITTLVGYLMTT
                     MLFNSYVNRLLLQGQTIEVIWTILPAIILVFIALPSLRLLYMLDEVSNPAITLKTIGH
                     QWYWSYEYSDFLQLEFDSYMTPTNDLPESGFRLLDVDNRVVLPMKTQIRILISAADVL
                     HSWAMPSLGVKVDAMPGRLNQASFLINRPGLLYGQCSEICGANHSFMPIVIESVPTNI
                     FLSWVSKMSES"
     tRNA            4733..4801
                     /product="tRNA-Lys"
     tRNA            4802..4867
                     /product="tRNA-Asp"
     gene            4868..5029
                     /gene="ATP8"
     CDS             4868..5029
                     /gene="ATP8"
                     /codon_start=1
                     /transl_table=5
                     /product="ATP synthase F0 subunit 8"
                     /translation="MPQMAPLSWLLLFFFFGGIFMLFNIFNYFVYPTTTPESSLGTTG
                     QSISMNWKW"
     gene            5026..5700
                     /gene="ATP6"
     CDS             5026..5700
                     /gene="ATP6"
                     /codon_start=1
                     /transl_table=5
                     /product="ATP synthase F0 subunit 6"
                     /translation="MTNLFSVFDPSSSILSLSLNWTSTFLGLLMLPLSFWLLPSRYLF
                     LWTSVTSTLHKEFSTLLGPQGKVGSTFFFISLFSMVLFNNFFGLFPYIFTSSSHLSFT
                     LTLALPLWLSFMIYGWINHTQHMFAHLVPQGTPPVLMPFMVCIETISNVIRPGTLAVR
                     LAANMIAGHLLMTLMGNAGPSLAITLVSFLLVGQIALLLLESAVAIIQSYVFAVLSTL
                     YSSEVN"
     gene            5700..6488
                     /gene="COX3"
     CDS             5700..6488
                     /gene="COX3"
                     /codon_start=1
                     /transl_table=5
                     /product="cytochrome c oxidase subunit III"
                     /translation="MSAHNNHPFHLVDQSPWPLTGAIGAMTTLSGLVQWFHFYNTQLL
                     FLGFTITLLTMIQWWRDVTREGTFQGLHTHIVTLGLRWGMILFIVSEVFFFISFFWAF
                     FHSSLSPTIEIGSIWPPAGIAPFNPLQIPLLNTGILLASGVTVTWAHHALMEGNYSQG
                     LQGLFFTVLLGIYFTILQAYEYIEAPFCIADAIYGSSFFMATGFHGLHVIIGTTFLGA
                     CLFRHYFEHFSPNHHFGFEAAAWYWHFVDVVWLFLYISIYWWGS"
     tRNA            6488..6550
                     /product="tRNA-Gly"
     gene            6551..6904
                     /gene="ND3"
     CDS             6551..6904
                     /gene="ND3"
                     /codon_start=1
                     /transl_table=5
                     /product="NADH dehydrogenase subunit 3"
                     /translation="MFAVFSMAVILFLITCVVMSLATLLSKKDINDREKSTPFECGFD
                     PSSSARLPFSLRFFLIAVIFLIFDVEIALLLPLVLVLSYTPVNWWFYVAIAFLVILLV
                     GLYHEWSQGALNWAH"
     tRNA            6903..6967
                     /product="tRNA-Ala"
     tRNA            6968..7029
                     /product="tRNA-Arg"
     tRNA            7027..7092
                     /product="tRNA-Asn"
     tRNA            7090..7156
                     /product="tRNA-Ser"
     tRNA            7157..7222
                     /product="tRNA-Glu"
     tRNA            complement(7221..7284)
                     /product="tRNA-Phe"
     gene            complement(7285..9025)
                     /gene="ND5"
     CDS             complement(7285..9025)
                     /gene="ND5"
                     /note="TAA stop codon is completed by the addition of 3' A
                     residues to the mRNA"
                     /codon_start=1
                     /transl_table=5
                     /product="NADH dehydrogenase subunit 5"
                     /translation="MLWSLSICNLSFVFLSSCSLSCLYVGIYFLLQEFTIFLEWEIIS
                     LQGVPIVMTILLDWMSLIFMSLVLLISSLVIFYSEEYMGGDYNINRFILLVLAFVLSM
                     MFLIISPNLISILLGWDGLGLVSYCLVIYYQNVKSYNAGMLTALSNRIGDVALLMAIA
                     WMLNFGSFNYIFYLEVMKSSLEMQIIGWLVVLAAMTKSAQIPFSAWLPAAMAAPTPVS
                     ALVHSSTLVTAGVYLLIRFSPLLEGTMPAKILMLISGLTMFMAGLGANFEYDLKKIIA
                     LSTLSQLGLMMCILSMGFYKLAYFHLLAHALFKALLFMCAGAVIHNMKDSQDIRNMGS
                     LVTQMPYTVGCLSVANLALCGMPFLAGFYSKDLILEIVGMDTSSILIFLLYFVSTGLT
                     VCYTARLVYYSLSGNPNLPNCHPMTDESYNMFLGMSGLMVMSIFGGSMLSWWLFPTPL
                     MICLPLELKTLALTVSVFGAWLGFEAAKFNVAMKVKSLSYPSLVTFVGSMWFMPMLFT
                     LGVSKSPLTTSYKLISTGDQGWSELLGGQGLYSNLLNLSQEAQSVHQNDLKIYLLGFV
                     VWFTLLTMMLVFLI"
     tRNA            complement(9026..9089)
                     /product="tRNA-His"
     gene            complement(9089..10435)
                     /gene="ND4"
     CDS             complement(9089..10435)
                     /gene="ND4"
                     /codon_start=1
                     /transl_table=5
                     /product="NADH dehydrogenase subunit 4"
                     /translation="MLKFLLMTLFMIPLVFFKKSWHMTQLAVYLGSFLFLAVGSFPGS
                     LGLSSYSFGCDVVSYGLILLSYWICGLMLTASQGVYKDNYMSQFFMFLVVFLLLMLVL
                     TFSSTSILFFYIYFEASLIPTLFLILGWGYQPERVQAGTYLLFYTLLASLPLLVGIFV
                     FYKDLNTLFVFSLGDWRQLGAGTLLYLVMIMAFLVKMPMFLVHLWLPKAHVEAPVSGS
                     MILAGVLLKLGGYGLFRVMGALVVKNLCFSYLWVSISLVGGVLVSFICLRQSDLKSLV
                     AYSSVAHMGLVLGGLMTMNYWGMCGAYMMMIAHGLCSSGLFSLTNMTYERLGSRSLLI
                     NKGLINLMPSMSLWWFLLSAANMAAPPTLNLLGELSLLNSLVAWSWVTMSALMLVSFF
                     SAAYTLYLYSYSQHGKFNVSGYASSGGSGREYLVLVLHWLPLNLLILKSEPGLLWL"
     gene            complement(10429..10725)
                     /gene="ND4L"
     CDS             complement(10429..10725)
                     /gene="ND4L"
                     /codon_start=1
                     /transl_table=5
                     /product="NADH dehydrogenase subunit 4L"
                     /translation="MLKLYWLSLVSLLILAGLYVFSSRRKHLLMTLLSLEFISLSLYL
                     MLYLFLLTKSSELYFLMVFLTFIVCEGALGLSILVSMIRTHGNDYFQSFSILQC"
     tRNA            10728..10790
                     /product="tRNA-Thr"
     tRNA            complement(10791..10855)
                     /product="tRNA-Pro"
     gene            10858..11373
                     /gene="ND6"
     CDS             10858..11373
                     /gene="ND6"
                     /codon_start=1
                     /transl_table=5
                     /product="NADH dehydrogenase subunit 6"
                     /translation="MMSSFLLMTTLLMGFILLFMNHPLAMGLVLLVQTCLIALLSGTL
                     SSSFWFSYILFLVFLGGMLVLFIYMTSLASNEMFSISSPILATAPGLIFLFLVYSCGN
                     ILFDYLNPTYTTALNLTPETPNLSSLFMKLYNIFSAHLTILLACYLFLTLIVVVNMTN
                     ITQGPLRSHNP"
     gene            11373..12507
                     /gene="cyt b"
     CDS             11373..12507
                     /gene="cyt b"
                     /note="TAA stop codon is completed by the addition of 3' A
                     residues to the mRNA"
                     /codon_start=1
                     /transl_table=5
                     /product="cytochrome b"
                     /translation="MFKPIRLHHPLFKIANSALVDLPAPSNLSTWWNFGSLLGLCLVI
                     QIATGLFLAMHYTAHIDLAFSSVAHICRDVNYGWLLRTLHANGASMFFICIYLHVGRG
                     MYYGSYQYLHTWSVGVIILFLVMGTAFMGYVLPWGQMSFWGATVITNLLSAVPYLGTM
                     LVQWVWGGFAVDNATLTRFFTFHFLLPFIVAAATMIHLLFLHQTGSNNPLGVNSNLDK
                     IPFHPYFSFKDIVGFIGLLSFLILLTLLNPYLLGDPDNFIPANPLVTPVHIQPEWYFL
                     FAYAILRSIPNKLGGVIALVLSIAILFILPFVNKAKFRGLEFYPLNQVLFWSLLAIVC
                     LLTWIGARPVEAPYIILGQILTVVYFGYYILNPLTMKLWDDLVS"
     tRNA            12508..12576
                     /product="tRNA-Ser"
     gene            complement(12594..13532)
                     /gene="ND1"
     CDS             complement(12594..13532)
                     /gene="ND1"
                     /codon_start=1
                     /transl_table=5
                     /product="NADH dehydrogenase subunit 1"
                     /translation="MLLKDLILSLVSSLLLVICVLVGVAFLTLLERKVLGYIQIRKGP
                     NKVGIWGIPQPFADAIKLFTKEQTYPVVSNYAPYYISPIFSLFLALVVWMIFPLWVGM
                     HNFNLGFLFFLSCTSMGVYTVMMAGWASNSNYALLGGLRAVAQTISYEVSLALILLSF
                     VFLVQSYNVMDFSRGQEGIWFVCLTMPLAMMWFSSCLAETNRTPFDFAEGESELVSGF
                     NVEYSSGGFALIFMAEYASILFMSMLFVILFLGSNIYNLFFYIKLVFLAFMFIWVRGT
                     LPRFRYDKLMFLAWKSYLPVALNFLVFFAGGLVLLM"
     tRNA            complement(13533..13597)
                     /product="tRNA-Leu"
     rRNA            complement(13598..14820)
                     /product="16S ribosomal RNA"
     tRNA            complement(14821..14889)
                     /product="tRNA-Val"
     rRNA            complement(14890..15660)
                     /product="12S ribosomal RNA"
BASE COUNT     4847 a   3171 c   2300 g   5385 t
ORIGIN
        1 tactacttga ggctaacctc ttcttccagg gtatcatcct gacgcctctc attcgactta
       61 agtagttcct gatttttggg gtgatgggtg cgcttgcaga tctggggaat tcgaagagtg
      121 atttaccgca gcaatgcaac agggttccgt aatgcccatc ctgatttttg gggtgatggg
      181 tgcgcttgca gatctgggga attcgaagag tgatttaccg cagcaatgca acagggttcc
      241 gtaatgccgg cactctggat actgttcatc ttatcctact actctcattc taggtattct
      301 agggggaaat actgttcatc ttatcctact actctcattc taggtattct agggggaaat
      361 actgttcatc ttatcctact actctcattc taggtattct agggggaaat actgttcatc
      421 ttatcctact actctcattc taggtattct agggggaaat actgttcatc ttatcctact
      481 actctcattc taggtattct agggggaaat actgttcatc ttatcctact actctcattc
      541 taggtattct agggggaaat actgttcatc ttatcctact actctcattc taggtattct
      601 agggggatac tcttctcatc atctcatact actctcattc taggtattct agggggatac
      661 tgttcatctt atcctatact actcttattc taggtattct agggggatac tgttcatctt
      721 atcctatact actcttattc taggtattct agggggatac tgttcatctt atcctatact
      781 actcttattc taggtattct agggggatac tgttcatctt atcctactat atatatatct
      841 atgtatctat atatctatct tatcctacta tatatatcta tgtatctata tatctatctt
      901 atcctactat atatctatgt atctatatat ctatcttatc ctactatatc tatcttattc
      961 tctatctttc tattctattc ctattatact acttctattc tttctccttt actcattcgg
     1021 gcgatgccct ctttatctcc gcaatttggg aagaggtccc cggattgaga cctcgctttt
     1081 tttcctacat ataaaatatg aattatttat aatagaatta aactataccc taaagtatca
     1141 aaaacttttg tgcctcttac accaataaat aagaaagata agctaaggta aagcttatag
     1201 gttcataccc tatctatgga gattactcct ctttctaatt tttaattatc ctgctcgtgt
     1261 tctattttgt ggatctttaa tcctgggtac tcttatttca atttctgcaa atacctggtt
     1321 tggtgcatga gttggcctag agttaaactt gttatctttt attcccctgc tttcgggtaa
     1381 gaatataata gcctcagaag ctgctctaaa atacttccta actcaagcaa tagcttccat
     1441 cttcttattt ttcgctgttc tattttttct atcctatttt aaatttattt tgacaagccc
     1501 aaaccaagaa attactattt ttcttttatt cattacagcc ttacttatta agttaggagc
     1561 tgctcctttc catttttggt ttcctggggt gatggaggga tcctcttgga taaatggtct
     1621 tattctaata acttgacaaa agattgcccc tgtaatttta atgtcttatg tattttacgg
     1681 gagattagtc acatacttaa ttattattct atctgttttg gtgggggcca ttggagggtt
     1741 aaaccagaca tctttacgta aaattatagc ctattcttcc attaatcatt tagggtgaat
     1801 cttatcagga cttcttctca gaaatttata ttgatttact tattttctat tttactgttt
     1861 cttaagcttt tccttaattt tcttatttca ccaactccaa ctttctcggt ttcatcaatt
     1921 gtttcttatt aacgatacta ataactttaa caaaattttc ctattttgta atttcctttc
     1981 ccttggtggt ttgccacctt ttgtggggtt tcttcctaaa tgactaatta tccagggttt
     2041 aactcttcag ggtttagctg gcttagctgt tgtttgtacc accttaacct taattgtttt
     2101 attttactat ctccgtattt tcttcccggc tattttatta tcttcatcac acccaaagtg
     2161 gataaaccaa gtctcttttt ggtcgtccct taatactaca ctggggagta tttcactcct
     2221 aggtttaccc ttatttccct taatttacac cctgatataa gactttatgt taataaacaa
     2281 ataaccttca aagttataat taaaagtttt aatcttttaa gtcttagtat tacaacatct
     2341 ccagaattgc agtctggtat tttattaaac tataagacct gatagaagag gtgttccctc
     2401 cttgatagat ttacaatcta ttacctaaaa tctcagccat tccatcgcga caatgattat
     2461 tttcgacaaa tcataaggat attggaactt tatactttat ttttggtgct tgatctggga
     2521 taatcgggac gtcactaagt ctacttattc gagcagaatt aggacaaccc ggatcactta
     2581 ttggggacga ccaaatttat aatgtgatcg ttacagccca tgcttttatt ataattttct
     2641 tcatagtaat acccattata attggaggat ttgggaattg attagtccct ttaatgttag
     2701 gggctcctga tatggccttt cctcgtataa ataatataag tttctgatta ttacctccag
     2761 ctttaactct cttattggct agaagtatag tggagagtgg tgccgggaca ggttggaccg
     2821 tatacccacc actagcctct gggatagccc atgctggggc ctctgtagat ttggctattt
     2881 tctctttaca cttggctggt gtctcttcta ttttaggggc tgtaaacttt atcacaacta
     2941 caattaatat acggactaga ggaataacta tagaccgaat tcctttattt gtctgatctg
     3001 ttttaattac cgctattctt ttactacttt ccttaccagt gttggcaggt gctattacta
     3061 tattattgac cgatcgtaat ttaaatactt cgttctttga tcccgcagga ggaggggatc
     3121 ctattttata ccaacacctt ttctggttct ttggacatcc tgaagtttac attttaattc
     3181 taccagggtt tggtataatt tctcatatta ttagccaaga aagagggaag aaggaagcct
     3241 ttggatcttt aggaataatt tatgcgatac ttgcaattgg gttactgggg tttgttgttt
     3301 gggcccatca catatttacg gtgggaatgg atgtagatac ccgagcctat tttacagccg
     3361 ctactataat tattgctgta cccacaggaa ttaaaatttt tagttgatta gcaaccttac
     3421 acggggctca gctaacttac agaccatctt tactttgagc tcttggattt gtattcttat
     3481 ttactattgg gggactaact ggagtagtat tagcaaattc ttctcttgac attgttttgc
     3541 atgatactta ttatgtagta gcccacttcc attatgtttt atctatagga gctgtttttg
     3601 caattatggg aggggtaatt cactggtttc cattgtttac tggattaacc cttaaccctc
     3661 aatggttgaa aattcacttc ttagttatat ttgttggggt aaatttaact ttctttcctc
     3721 aacacttttt agggcttaga ggtatgcctc gacgttattc tgattatcct gatgcctata
     3781 ccgcctgaaa cgtggtgtcc actgtgggat caacgatttc cttactagga gtcttaatat
     3841 tagtatttat tgtttgagaa gcttttgtga gtcaccgaca agtagcttat cctttacaac
     3901 ttccctcttc tgtagaatga atacatgaat tacctccagc agagcatagt tataacgagc
     3961 taccgacttt actaaacttc taatatggca gaacagtgcg gtagatttaa gctctacata
     4021 gaaagattaa tcttttatta gaagatggca acctgatcca atttgggctt tcaagatagt
     4081 aactcccctt taatagaaca actcaccttc tttcatgacc atactcttct tattttagta
     4141 ataattacta ctttagtagg ttacttaata acaactatgt tatttaactc ttacgtaaat
     4201 cgcttactcc tacaaggtca aaccattgaa gttatttgaa caattttacc ggccattatt
     4261 ttagtattca ttgcgttacc ttccctacgt cttctttaca tattagatga agttagaaac
     4321 cccgccatta ctttaaaaac gattgggcac cagtgatact gaagttatga atattcagat
     4381 ttcctacaat tagaatttga ctcttatata actcccacaa atgatttacc agaatctggg
     4441 ttccggttat tagatgtaga caatcgagtc gttcttccta taaagacaca aatccgaatt
     4501 cttatttcag cagcagatgt tcttcattca tgagctatgc ctagtttagg ggtaaaggta
     4561 gatgctatac ctgggcgatt aaaccaagcc agctttttaa tcaaccgacc tggcctgtta
     4621 tatggtcaat gttcagaaat ttgtggggcc aatcatagct tcatgcctat tgttattgag
     4681 agtgtcccaa ctaacatttt cctatcctga gtttctaaga taagagaatc ttcactagat
     4741 gtctgaaagt aagtaatggt ctcttaaacc atcaatagta aagttacacc tacttctagt
     4801 gaaaagatta gttaaattaa ccttagtatg tcacgctaaa attaggagtt caatctccta
     4861 tcttttaatc ccacaaatag ccccactctc ctgactgctg ttatttttct tttttggggg
     4921 aatctttatg ttatttaata ttttcaatta ttttgtatac cccactacta ccccagagtc
     4981 ctctttgggc actactggac aaagtatttc aataaattga aagtgataac aaatttattt
     5041 tcagtttttg atccctctag ctctatttta agcttatctt taaattgaac tagtactttt
     5101 ctaggacttt taatactacc cctttcattt tggttacttc cctctcgata tttatttctg
     5161 tgaacttcag taacttctac tttacataag gaattttcta ctcttctagg cccacaaggt
     5221 aaggtgggaa gaacgttctt ctttatcagc ctcttttcga tagtcctttt taataacttc
     5281 tttgggttat ttccttatat ttttactagt tctagccatt taagctttac tttaacttta
     5341 gcccttcctt tatggttaag tttcataatt tatgggtgaa ttaatcacac ccaacatata
     5401 tttgcccatt tagtgccaca aggtactcct cccgtactaa taccttttat ggtatgtatt
     5461 gaaactatta gtaatgtaat tcgtccagga actttagcag ttcggttagc agcaaatata
     5521 attgcggggc atcttttaat aactttaatg ggtaatgctg ggccgagttt agccattact
     5581 ttggtttctt tcttactcgt aggacaaatc gcactccttc ttttagagtc ggccgtagct
     5641 atcattcaat cttatgtttt cgctgtttta agaactcttt attctagtga agtaaattaa
     5701 tgtccgccca taacaatcac ccttttcacc ttgttgacca aagaccatga cctttgacag
     5761 gagctattgg agctataaca actttaagtg gtttagttca atgattccat ttttataata
     5821 ctcagttact attcttaggg tttactatta ctctcttaac aataatccaa tgatggcggg
     5881 atgttactcg agagggaact tttcaagggt tacatacaca tattgtaact cttggcttgc
     5941 ggtgaggaat aattttattt attgtgtcag aagtcttctt ctttatttcc ttcttctgag
     6001 cattctttca tagaagtctt tcgcctacca ttgaaatcgg ctctatttga cctcctgcgg
     6061 gtattgctcc ttttaacccc ttacaaattc cactcttaaa taccggcatt cttcttgcca
     6121 gaggagttac tgttacatga gctcaccacg ccttaataga aggtaactac tcccaaggtt
     6181 tacaagggct attcttcact gttttattag gaatttattt tacgattctt caagcttatg
     6241 aatatattga agccccattt tgtattgccg atgctattta tggttcctct ttctttatgg
     6301 ctacaggttt ccatggtctc catgtaatta ttgggacaac ttttctagga gcttgtttat
     6361 ttcggcatta ctttgagcat ttctccccta accatcattt tgggtttgag gcagccgcct
     6421 gatactgaca ttttgtagat gttgtttggc tgttccttta tatttctatt tattgatggg
     6481 gtagttaact tatttagtat aatagtatat ttgacttcca atcaaaaggt ctgatctctc
     6541 agaataagta atgtttgccg ttttctccat agcagtgatc ttatttttaa ttacttgtgt
     6601 tgttataagc ttagcaacat tactctcgaa aaaggatatt aatgaccgag aaaaaagaac
     6661 tccctttgaa tgtgggtttg accctagtag ttctgcccga ttacccttct cgcttcggtt
     6721 tttcttaatc gccgttattt tcttaatttt tgatgtggaa attgctctct tattaccctt
     6781 agtccttgtt ttgagctaca cccccgttaa ttggtggttc tatgttgcca tcgctttcct
     6841 agttatttta ttggttgggc tttatcacga atgatcccaa ggagcactaa attgagccca
     6901 ttaggattat agttaactat aacaaccgat ttgcattcgg taggtgttga actttcaact
     6961 tatcttgaaa taagaagcga tttttgcacc cagtttcgac ctggtcctag gtggttacac
     7021 ccttatttga acgaagccaa agtgtgaggc ctatcactgt taatgataaa attgacggaa
     7081 agtccgttca agatataaag ccataaaaga aggccgctaa ctttctttct agcagttaaa
     7141 ttctgttaat atctttgttt acgtagttta cttaaaacac tacattttca ctgtagaaaa
     7201 gggcaaatct gccccgtaga tacccaaaga ttctgaaatc acctagacat cttcagtgtc
     7261 acgctctatt taagctatct gggtaaatca aaaatactaa tattattgtt aacaaggtaa
     7321 accaaacaac aaaccctaac aagtaaattt tcaaatcatt ttgatgaaca ctttgtgcct
     7381 cttgagataa atttaaaaga tttctgtata aaccttggcc cccaagtagt tccgatcatc
     7441 cttggtctcc tgttctaatt aacttataac ttgtagttaa aggtctctta gaaaccccta
     7501 atgtaaataa tattggcata aatcacattg accctacaaa agttactaaa cttgggtaac
     7561 tcaatctctt tacctttata gctacgttaa acttagcggc ctcaaatcca agtcaagccc
     7621 cgaaaactct aactgttaaa gctaaagttt ttagctcaag tggcaaacaa attatcagag
     7681 gagtggggaa taatcatcaa gataacattc ttcccccgaa aattgacatt actattaacc
     7741 ctgatatacc caaaaatata ttatagcttt catcagttat tgggtgacag ttaggtaagt
     7801 ttgggttacc tctcaaacta taataaacca ggcgggcagt gtaacacaca gttaaccccg
     7861 ttgaaacaaa ataaagtaga aaaattaaaa ttctcgaagt gtccatccct acaatttcta
     7921 aaattaaatc cttagagtaa aatcctgcaa gaaacggtat accacatagg gctaaattag
     7981 caactcttaa acaacccaca gtataaggta tctgggtgac taaactcccc atattacgaa
     8041 tatcttgaga atcctttata ttatgaatca ccgcccctgc acacataaac aaaagtgcct
     8101 taaataaggc atgagctaga aggtgaaaat acgccaattt ataaaatcct attgacaaaa
     8161 tacatattat taaacctaac tggctcaaag tggacaaggc aataattttc ttaagatcat
     8221 attcaaaatt tgcgcctaaa ccagctataa acattgttaa ccctgaaata agtattaaaa
     8281 tcttagcagg tatggtccct tccaataacg gggaaaatcg aattagtaaa taaacacctg
     8341 cagtaactaa agttgaagaa tgtactagtg ctgaaacagg agttggagcg gctatcgccg
     8401 caggaagcca agccgaaaag gggatttggg ctcttttagt tattgcagcc aacactacca
     8461 gtcacccgat aatttgtatt tccaaacttc tttttatcac ctctaaataa aaaatataat
     8521 taaatctacc aaaatttaat atccaagcaa ttgccattaa caaggccaca tccccaattc
     8581 ggttactcaa agccgttagc atgcctgcat tataagattt cacattttgg taataaataa
     8641 ccaaacaata agaaaccaac cctaatccat ctcaacccaa taaaattcta atcaaattag
     8701 gtctaataat taagaacatt attgacagta caaacgccaa aaccagtaaa ataaaccgat
     8761 taatattata atctcctcct atatattcct ctctgtaaaa aattactaaa gaagaaatta
     8821 aaagaaccaa acttataaaa attaaagaca ttcagtccaa taaaattgtc ataacaatag
     8881 gtacaccttg aaggctgata atttcccact ccaagaaaat tgtaaattct tgcaacaaaa
     8941 aataaattcc aacatataaa catcttaaac tacatctact caaaaataca aaactcaagt
     9001 tacaaattga caatcttcat aacacgacct aaaacaataa tttgtatcct tgacgccaca
     9061 agtcaaaatt ttctttaaac tatttaagtt ataaccaaag aagaccgggc tctctcttta
     9121 aaatcagtaa attcaatgga agccaatgca atacaagcac taaatattct cgtcctctgc
     9181 ctcccgatct tgcataccca ctcacattaa acttaccatg ttggctatac gaatataaat
     9241 aaagagtgta agccgcacta aaaaatgaaa ctaacattaa agctctcatt gtaacccaag
     9301 atcaagcaac taatctattt aacagactta attcccctaa caaatttaat gtgggtggag
     9361 ctgctatgtt agcggcactc aacaaaaatc atcataatct tattctcggc ataaggttaa
     9421 tcaacccctt attaattaat aaactccgac tccccaaacg ctcataagtt atattagtta
     9481 atctaaacaa gcctgaagaa cataaaccat gtgcaatcat tatcatataa gcaccacaca
     9541 tacctcaata atttatagtt attaaaccac ctaaaactag acctatgtgg gccacagaag
     9601 aataagctac taaagacttt aaatcacttt gccgtaaaca aataaagctt actaacactc
     9661 ctcctactaa actaattcta acccacaaat aactaaaaca taaattttta acaactaacg
     9721 ctcctataac ccgaaaaaga ccatagcccc ctaatttcaa taaaacccca gccagaatca
     9781 tagaacctct tactggtgcc tccacatgag ccttaggtaa ccataaatga accaaaaaca
     9841 taggtatctt taccaagaac gctataatta ttactaaata caaaagtgtt ccagccccta
     9901 gctgccgcca atctcctaaa gaaaacacaa acaaagtatt taaatccttg taaaatacaa
     9961 aaatccccac caacaaaggt aaagaagcca acaaggtgta aaataataaa taagttcctg
    10021 cttgaacacg ctcaggctga taaccccagc ctaaaattaa gaataaagta gggattaaag
    10081 aagcctcaaa ataaatataa aagaatagaa ttcttgttct tctaaaagtt aacactaaca
    10141 tgagcagcaa gaaaaccacc aaaaatataa aaaactggct tatgtaatta tccttgtata
    10201 caccttgaga cgcggttaac atcaacccac aaattcagta acttaacaaa atcaagccat
    10261 aagaaacaac atcacaacca aaagaatatc ttcttaatcc taaacttccc ggaaagcttc
    10321 ctactgcgag aaataggaag cttcctaagt aaacggcgag ttgggttata tgccagctct
    10381 ttttaaagaa aaccaacggg atcataaata acgttatcaa caaaaacttt aacattgtaa
    10441 aattctaaaa gactgaaaat aatcattccc atgtgtgcgg attattctaa ccaaaattga
    10501 aagaccaagt gctccttcac acacaataaa agttaagaag accatcaaga aatataactc
    10561 tgatctttta gtcaataaga atagataaag catcaaataa agagaaaggg aaataaattc
    10621 caaactaagt aatgttatta ataagtgctt acgccgggac gagaaaacat aaagtcctgc
    10681 caaaatcaat aaacttacta aacttaatca atataatttt aacatatgtt ttaatagttt
    10741 aaagaaaacg tcggtcttgt aagtcgatga tggagcctct ccttaaaact tcaagggcag
    10801 aaccaaaatc ctatctttag tccccaaaac taatatttta ttaaactacc ccttgttttg
    10861 ataagatctt tcctcttaat aactacatta cttatgggat tcattttatt attcataaac
    10921 caccctttag ctatgggtct cgttttactt gtccaaacct gcttgattgc tttattatcg
    10981 gggacattaa gttcctcatt ttggttctcc tatattttat ttttagtgtt ccttggtggt
    11041 atactcgttc tgtttattta tataacaagt ttagcatcca atgaaatatt ttccatttct
    11101 tcgcctattc ttgctacagc ccctgggttg attttcctat ttctagttta ttcttgtggt
    11161 aacattttat ttgattatct taatccaact tacacaacag cattaaactt aaccccagaa
    11221 acccctaatc tttcaagttt attcataaag ttatacaata ttttctccgc ccacttaact
    11281 atcttattgg cctgttattt atttttaact ttaattgtag ttgttaatat aacaaatatt
    11341 acccagggcc ctttacggtc ccataaccca taatgtttaa acccatccga ttacaccacc
    11401 cactgtttaa aattgcaaat agagcattag ttgatctccc agccccatct aatctctcta
    11461 cttgatggaa tttcggctct ctcttagggc tatgtttagt tatccaaatt gcgactggcc
    11521 tttttctagc catacattat actgcccata ttgaccttgc cttttctaga gttgcccaca
    11581 tttgtcgcga tgtaaattac gggtgacttc tccgaacatt acatgcaaat ggggcttcaa
    11641 tattctttat ttgtatttat ttacatgttg gtcgaggtat gtattatggc tcttatcaat
    11701 atctccatac ttgatcagtt ggtgttatca tcttattttt agtaatagga acagctttta
    11761 taggatatgt tttaccttga ggacaaatat ccttttgagg agctacagtt attactaacc
    11821 ttctctccgc agtaccttac ctcggaacca tactagtaca gtgagtatga ggaggattcg
    11881 ctgttgataa cgccacatta acccgattct ttaccttcca cttccttctt ccttttattg
    11941 tagccgcggc tacaataatt catcttctct ttttgcacca aacaggatcc aataaccccc
    12001 tcggtgtgaa ttcaaattta gataagattc cctttcaccc ttatttttct ttcaaggata
    12061 ttgttgggtt tattggttta ttaagtttct tgattttatt aacccttctt aatccttact
    12121 tgttgggtga ccccgataat tttatccctg ctaatccttt agttactcct gttcacattc
    12181 aaccagaatg atactttttg tttgcttacg ctatcctacg ctctattcct aacaagctag
    12241 gaggggtcat cgcgctagtt ctttctattg ctattctttt tattctacct tttgtaaata
    12301 aggccaagtt ccgagggtta gaattttatc ctcttaatca ggttttattt tgatcactac
    12361 tagctattgt atgtctacta acttgaattg gtgcacgtcc tgttgaagcc ccatatatta
    12421 ttttagggca aattttaaca gtagtgtatt ttgggtatta catccttaac cccttaacaa
    12481 taaagttatg ggatgattta gtgtcctggc taagtaatta tcggataata attgttttga
    12541 aagcattata aagaggttca actcctctct aggcctctac ttaaaatgtg gcattacatc
    12601 agtaaaacta aacctccggc aaagaaaacc aagaaattta aagcgacagg taaatagctc
    12661 ttccaagcta agaatattaa cttatcataa cgaaaccgag gcaaagttcc acgaacccaa
    12721 ataaatataa aagctaaaaa gactaattta atataaaaga ataaattata aatattagac
    12781 cccaaaaaca aaatcacaaa aagtatgctc ataaataaaa ttctagcata ttctgccata
    12841 aaaattagag caaacccacc tcttctatac tccacattaa acccagaaac taactccgac
    12901 tccccttctg cgaagtcgaa aggggttcgg ttagtttctg ccaagcagga gctaaaccac
    12961 attatagcta aaggtattgt taagcacaca aaccaaatcc cctcttgacc acgtctaaaa
    13021 tctatcacat tgtatctctg cactaaaaac acaaaagata aaagaatcaa tgctaatctt
    13081 acttcataag aaatagtttg agctacagct cgtaaccctc ctagaagtgc ataattagaa
    13141 ttcgaagccc accccgccat cattacggtg tacacaccta tactagtaca actcaagaaa
    13201 aataaaaagc ccaaattaaa gttatgtatg cccactcaca aggggaaaat tattcataca
    13261 actaaagcta agaataaact aaaaatagga gaaatataat aaggggcata attagaaaca
    13321 actggatatg tttgttcctt ggtgaataat ttaatagcat cggcaaaagg ttgggggatt
    13381 ccccaaatac ctaccttatt tggaccctta cgaatttgaa tataacctaa aacttttcgt
    13441 tcgagtaaag tcaagaaagc cacccctacc aaaacacaaa ttactaataa taatcttctg
    13501 actaaactta gaattaagtc tttaagtaaa attattactt gagtcctaaa actcttattt
    13561 agatcctaaa tctagggcac tattctgcca aagcaacaat attctttgtt taaagataat
    13621 ctccaatatt tggtcctttc gtactaaaat atttttcttt attaaggata gaaaccgacc
    13681 tggcttacgc cggtctgaac tcagatcatg taaagtttta tgggtcgaac agacccaaac
    13741 cttaagcttc tgcacctaag attatcttta atccaacatc gaggtcgcaa cccttcttat
    13801 cgatatgagc tctcaaagaa gattacgctg ttatccctaa ggtaacttaa tcttttattc
    13861 attatttatg gttcataaaa tcatatatta atgttaaatt taaagtaagt tatgttatta
    13921 ctccatcacc ccaacgaaat aaggtttaaa taaaacctct gtaattttct aaaaggtata
    13981 tccataactt ataaagttct atagggtctt ctcgtcctct aaccttattt tagtcttttc
    14041 actaaaaaga taaattctgc tattcctaca gagacagatt gtgcctcgtc ctacctttca
    14101 ttccagtctt caattaaaag actaatgatt atgctacctt tgcacggtca aaataccgcg
    14161 gccctttaat attcagtggg caggtgagac ctttcattta aactaaaggc gatgtttttg
    14221 ataaacaggc gaacacagat ttgccgaatt ccttagcaag aatatgctca catactaatt
    14281 ttatcattat ttgatcttaa ttaacattta taaaattatc ctaataaata tttaaaataa
    14341 taaaaattat aaattttgag ggtggtttat aacatcatcc tgatggctaa ttctaagcct
    14401 acaattactc tataattaaa tttataaaaa tcctctagag cttatcccct agagtttcgg
    14461 ggttaaaata gcttcacatc gtttaaccga catcactttt aaccctaaat taaatttatt
    14521 tcttaggaaa ctagatacct taaagatcga ctagcatttc actcctaatt ctgtatttta
    14581 tataaatttg ccactttaat gaatttacag aagtagctct ccttaaatcg agaacagaat
    14641 aatcttctta tttttaataa accctgatac aaaaggtaca taaatttatt tcttctttat
    14701 aattttaatc ttctttcaat tttccttttc agtacaatga tcaaatttaa ccggtctacc
    14761 ctactctaaa attctactct tttataaaaa taatattcat aagcaatctt tctgtaagct
    14821 tcaaaatata ttgaatcgca caacttcttc tcagtgtaag tgaaatgctt tcttttaagc
    14881 tttactttgc aatctaggta caccttccgg tacacctact atgttacgac ttatctcatc
    14941 tatatacgag agcgacgggc gatgtgtgca cggcttagcg ctattatcat attctctttt
    15001 ttgaaaatat tacacccaaa tccaccttct ctcttatttc cattaaagtc cgtaataaat
    15061 atttttattg taattcacct ctcacttaaa tataaactgc accttgacct gacatatttt
    15121 ttaacaagat cttggaaata ttttcttaaa atttcctggt gacggcggta tacaagttga
    15181 ctaccaaatt aagtaaggtt cagcgggggt tatcgattac ggggcaaatt cctctgacta
    15241 gttaagccac cgccaaattt ttgagtttta agcctttaac ttttactact caggactctt
    15301 gataacttcc agaatagtag ggtctctaat cctagttatt ttattgggtt tccaagcttc
    15361 acttaaacac cttcagtcct ttcattttat taaaatttca cctaaaaata aaaatttctt
    15421 gtactcctat cagataactt cttccaataa tactctctcg ccttatttgt ctaaccgcgg
    15481 tggctggcac aaatttaacc aaagctattt aaattttcta attccaaata tctttgatac
    15541 ttaatattaa atactgcgaa taaatcctta tcttttagaa tctttattta catgtaaaac
    15601 aattttatag aaagtaaatt cgctaaaata aaactttatt tactaaattt agaaggaggg
    15661 ctccaaaaaa tttactacct gaggttaacc gcacttccaa act
//
