# Supplementary material for: Six complete mitochondrial genomes of mayflies from three genera of Ephemerellidae (Insecta: Ephemeroptera) with inversion and translocation of trnI rearrangement and their phylogenetic relationships
Source: PeerJ. 2020 Aug 19;8:e9740. doi: 10.7717/peerj.9740 (PMC7443110; doi:10.7717/peerj.9740)
Supplement: Supplemental Information 5 [file peerj-08-9740-s005.txt]

LOCUS       xiaof137            15523 bp    DNA     circular     27-JAN-2020
DEFINITION  Serratella sp., mitochondrial genome.
ACCESSION
VERSION
KEYWORDS    .
SOURCE      mitochondrion Serratella sp.
  ORGANISM  Serratella sp.
            Eukaryota; Metazoa; Ecdysozoa; Arthropoda; Hexapoda; Insecta;
            Pterygota; Palaeoptera; Ephemeroptera; Pannota; Ephemerellidae;
            Serratella.
REFERENCE   1  (bases 1 to 15523)
  AUTHORS   Xu,X.
  TITLE     The complete mitochondrial genome of Serratella sp. (Insecta:
            Ephemeroptera) and phylogenetic position of the Ephemeroptera
  JOURNAL   Unpublished
REFERENCE   2  (bases 1 to 15523)
  AUTHORS   Xu,X.
  TITLE     Direct Submission
  JOURNAL   Submitted (27-JAN-2020) College of Chemistry and Life Science,
            Zhejiang Normal University, Yingbin Road 688, Jinhua, Zhejiang
            321004, China
COMMENT     Bankit Comment: ALT EMAIL:zhangjiayong@zjnu.cn.
            Bankit Comment: Submission Title:None.
FEATURES             Location/Qualifiers
     source          1..15523
                     /organism="Serratella sp."
                     /organelle="mitochondrion"
                     /mol_type="genomic DNA"
                     /haplotype="Liaoning China"
     tRNA            complement(1..67)
                     /product="tRNA-Ile"
     D-loop          68..959
                     /allele="control region"
     tRNA            complement(960..1028)
                     /product="tRNA-Gln"
     tRNA            1029..1093
                     /product="tRNA-Met"
     gene            1094..2116
                     /gene="ND2"
     CDS             1094..2116
                     /gene="ND2"
                     /codon_start=1
                     /transl_table=5
                     /product="NADH dehydrogenase subunit 2"
                     /translation="MFNYPVRVLFSGSLVLGTLIAASSNMWFGAWVGLELNLLSFIPL
                     LSGKSMMASEAALKYFLTQALASIFLFSTILFYLTYFKLCLQIQSGTFSIFTMFTTAL
                     LIKLGAAPFHFWFPGVMEGSTWMNNLILMTWQKVAPIILMSYVFCGNLFAYSVIILSV
                     LVGAIGGLNQTSLRKIMAYSSINHLGWILSGLLLSNLFWFSYFLFYCFLSYSLISLFH
                     QLHLSQLHQLFVISDSNNFSKIFLFCNFLSLGGLPPFIGFLPKWLIIQGLVAQSLTML
                     AVICTTMTLIVLFYYLRVFFPSILLTSAMPKWLNPSTSWGSMNTALASISLLGLPLFP
                     VVYMLS"
     tRNA            2115..2182
                     /product="tRNA-Trp"
     tRNA            complement(2175..2236)
                     /product="tRNA-Cys"
     tRNA            complement(2237..2302)
                     /product="tRNA-Tyr"
     gene            2286..3839
                     /gene="COX1"
     CDS             2286..3839
                     /gene="COX1"
                     /codon_start=1
                     /transl_table=5
                     /product="cytochrome c oxidase subunit I"
                     /translation="MSAILSRQWLFSTNHKDIGTLYFIFGAWSGMVGTSLSLLIRAEL
                     GQPGSLIGDDQIYNVIVTAHAFIMIFFMVMPIMIGGFGNWLVPLMLGAPDMAFPRMNN
                     MSFWLLPPALTLLLASSMVESGAGTGWTVYPPLASGMAHAGASVDLAIFSLHLAGVSS
                     ILGAVNFITTTINMRTSGMTMDRIPLFVWSVLITAILLLLSLPVLAGAITMLLTDRNL
                     NTSFFDPAGGGDPILYQHLFWFFGHPEVYILILPGFGMISHIISQESGKKEAFGSLGM
                     IYAMLAIGLLGFVVWAHHMFTVGMDVDTRAYFTAATMIIAVPTGIKIFSWLATLHGTQ
                     LTFSPSLLWALGFVFLFTIGGLTGVVLANSSIDIVLHDTYYVVAHFHYVLSMGAVFAI
                     MGGVIHWFPLFTGLTLNPQWLKIHFFVMFVGVNLTFFPQHFLGLSGMPRRYSDYPDAY
                     TAWNVVSTVGSTISLLGVLMLVFIVWEAFVSHRQVAYPLQLPSSVEWMHELPPAEHSY
                     NELPTLLNF"
     tRNA            3835..3899
                     /product="tRNA-Leu"
     gene            3901..4608
                     /gene="COX2"
     CDS             3901..4608
                     /gene="COX2"
                     /codon_start=1
                     /transl_table=5
                     /product="cytochrome c oxidase subunit II"
                     /translation="MATWSNLGFQDSNSPLMEQLTFFHDHTLLILVMITTLVGYLMTT
                     MLFNSYVNRLLLQGQTIEVIWTILPAIILVFIALPSLRLLYMLDEVSNPAITLKTIGH
                     QWYWSYEYSDFLGLEFDSYMTPTNDLPESGFRLLDVDNRVVLPMKTQIRILISAADVL
                     HSWALPSLGVKVDAMPGRLNQASFLINRPGLLYGQCSEICGANHSFMPIVIESVPTNI
                     FLSWVSKMSDSSLDVWK"
     tRNA            4589..4657
                     /product="tRNA-Lys"
     tRNA            4658..4723
                     /product="tRNA-Asp"
     gene            4724..4885
                     /gene="ATP8"
     CDS             4724..4885
                     /gene="ATP8"
                     /codon_start=1
                     /transl_table=5
                     /product="ATP synthase F0 subunit 8"
                     /translation="MPQMAPLSWLMLFFFFGAVFMLFNVLNYFVYPSSAPTSSLGDAK
                     ASTSMNWKW"
     gene            4882..5556
                     /gene="ATP6"
     CDS             4882..5556
                     /gene="ATP6"
                     /codon_start=1
                     /transl_table=5
                     /product="ATP synthase F0 subunit 6"
                     /translation="MTNLFSVFDPSSSILNLSLNWTSTFLGLLILPVSFWLLPSRYLY
                     IWNSVTSTLHKEFSTLLGPPGKAGSTFFFISLFSLVLFNNFFGLFPYIFTSSSHLSFT
                     LTLALPLWLSFMIYGWINHTQHMFAHLVPQGTPPVLMPFMVCIETISNVIRPGTLAVR
                     LAANMIAGHLLMTLMGNTGPSLALSLVSFLVIGQIALLLLESAVAIIQSYVFAVLSTL
                     YSSEVN"
     gene            5556..6344
                     /gene="COX3"
     CDS             5556..6344
                     /gene="COX3"
                     /codon_start=1
                     /transl_table=5
                     /product="cytochrome c oxidase subunit III"
                     /translation="MSTHNNHPFHLVDQSPWPLTGAIGAMTTLSGLVQWFHFYNTQLL
                     FLGLAITLLTMIQWWRDVTREGTFQGLHTHIVTLGLRWGMILFIVSEIFFFISFFWAF
                     FHSSLSPTIEIGAVWPPAGISPFNPLQIPLLNTGILLASGVTVTWAHHALMEGNYSQG
                     LQGLFFTVLLGVYFTILQAYEYIEAPFSIADAIYGSSFFMATGFHGLHVIIGTTFLGA
                     CLFRHYFEHFSPAHHFGFEAAAWYWHFVDVVWLFLYISIYWWGS"
     tRNA            6344..6405
                     /product="tRNA-Gly"
     gene            6412..6759
                     /gene="ND3"
     CDS             6412..6759
                     /gene="ND3"
                     /codon_start=1
                     /transl_table=5
                     /product="NADH dehydrogenase subunit 3"
                     /translation="MIFCMAMILFTITVIVMSLASLLSKKDINDREKSTPFECGFDPS
                     SSARLPFSLRFFLIAVIFLIFDVEIALLLPLIIVLSYTPVLWWFYVAASFLVILLIGL
                     YHEWAQGALNWAN"
     tRNA            6758..6822
                     /product="tRNA-Ala"
     tRNA            6824..6883
                     /product="tRNA-Arg"
     tRNA            6882..6945
                     /product="tRNA-Asn"
     tRNA            6943..7009
                     /product="tRNA-Ser"
     tRNA            7010..7073
                     /product="tRNA-Glu"
     tRNA            complement(7072..7135)
                     /product="tRNA-Phe"
     gene            complement(7136..8876)
                     /gene="ND5"
     CDS             complement(7136..8876)
                     /gene="ND5"
                     /note="TAA stop codon is completed by the addition of 3' A
                     residues to the mRNA"
                     /codon_start=1
                     /transl_table=5
                     /product="NADH dehydrogenase subunit 5"
                     /translation="MLWRMSICKLSFIFLSTASMLCLYLGVSYLMQEYCVFLEWEVVS
                     LQGVPIVMTILLDWMSLIFMSLVLLISSLVIFYSEEYMSGDFNINRFILLVLAFVMSM
                     MLLIISPNLISILLGWDGLGLVSYCLVIYYQNVKSYNAGMLTALSNRIGDVALLMAIA
                     WMLNFGSFNYVFYLETMKLSLEMGVIGWLVVLAAMTKSAQIPFSAWLPAAMAAPTPVS
                     ALVHSSTLVTAGVYLLIRFSPLLEGSQPAKILMLISGLTMFMAGLGANFEYDLKKIIA
                     LSTLSQLGLMMCILSMGLYKLAYFHLLAHALFKALLFMCAGAVIHNMKDSQDIRNMGS
                     LVTQMPFTVGCLSVANLALCGMPFLAGFYSKDLILEIVGMSTVSYLIFLLYFVSTGLT
                     VCYTGRLIYYSLSGTPNLSNCHPMNDESYNMFIGMSGLMIMSIFGGSMLSWWLFPTPL
                     MICLPIGLKTLALTVSIFGAWIGFEAAKFSVSMKVKSLMYPGLVTFMGSMWFMPMLFT
                     LGVSKSPLNTSYALSATGDQGWSEMLGGQGLYQSFLLASQEAQRVHQNDLKIYLVGFV
                     MWFTLLLLFLMFLV"
     tRNA            complement(8877..8940)
                     /product="tRNA-His"
     gene            complement(8941..10285)
                     /gene="ND4"
     CDS             complement(8941..10285)
                     /gene="ND4"
                     /note="TAA stop codon is completed by the addition of 3' A
                     residues to the mRNA"
                     /codon_start=1
                     /transl_table=5
                     /product="NADH dehydrogenase subunit 4"
                     /translation="MLKFLLMTLFMIPLVLFKKSWHITQISVYLGGFLFMVVGSLPGV
                     LALSSYSFGCDVVSYGLILLSYWICGLMLTASLGVYKDNYSSQFFMFLVLFLLLMLIL
                     TFSTTSILFFYIYFEASLIPTLFLILGWGYQPERVQAGTYLLFYTLLASLPLLVGIFV
                     FYEDLNTLFVFSLSDWRQLSVSLVLYLVMVMAFLVKMPMFLVHLWLPKAHVEAPVSGS
                     MILAGVLLKLGGYGLFRVLGCVAVKNLYCSYLWVSISLVGGVLVSFICLRQSDLKSLV
                     AYSSVAHMGLVLGGLMTMNYWGMCGAYMMMIAHGLCSSGLFSLTNMTYERFGSRSLLI
                     NKGLINLMPSMSLWWFLLSAANMAAPPTLNLLGELSLLNSLVAWSWITMTALMLVSFF
                     SAAYTLYLYSFSQHGKLNLSGYASIGGSAREYMVLVLHWLPLNLLILKSEPGLIWL"
     gene            complement(10279..10575)
                     /gene="ND4L"
     CDS             complement(10279..10575)
                     /gene="ND4L"
                     /codon_start=1
                     /transl_table=5
                     /product="NADH dehydrogenase subunit 4L"
                     /translation="MLKLYWLGLGSLLILAGLYVFSSRRKHLLMTLLSLEFISLSLYF
                     VLYIFLLTKSSELYFLMVFLTFVVCEGALGLSILVSLIRTHGNDYFQSFSILQC"
     tRNA            10578..10642
                     /product="tRNA-Thr"
     tRNA            complement(10643..10707)
                     /product="tRNA-Pro"
     gene            10710..11226
                     /gene="ND6"
     CDS             10710..11226
                     /gene="ND6"
                     /note="TAA stop codon is completed by the addition of 3' A
                     residues to the mRNA"
                     /codon_start=1
                     /transl_table=5
                     /product="NADH dehydrogenase subunit 6"
                     /translation="MMSSFLLMTALFMGLILLFMNHPLALGLVLLIQTCLIALLTGSL
                     SSSFWFSYILFLVFLGGMLVLFIYMTSLASNEMFSVSSFMIIGLPTMIGSFLLYSSTN
                     LVFDYLNPSSSTHSTIQNLLEPVPLSELLVKLYNVFSAHLTVLLACYLFLTLIAVVNL
                     TNINQGPLRSHT"
     gene            11227..12405
                     /gene="cyt b"
     CDS             11227..12405
                     /gene="cyt b"
                     /codon_start=1
                     /transl_table=5
                     /product="cytochrome b"
                     /translation="MFKPIRLHHPLFKIANGALVDLPAPSNLSTWWNFGSLLGLCLVI
                     QIATGLFLAMHYTAHIDLAFSSVAHICRDVNYGWLLRTLHANGASMFFICIYLHVGRG
                     MYYGSHQYLHTWSVGVIILFLVMGTAFMGYVLPWGQMSFWGATVITNLLSAVPYLGTM
                     LVQWVWGGFAVDNATLTRFFTFHFLLPFIVAAATMIHLLFLHQTGSNNPLGVNSNLDK
                     IPFHPYFSFKDIVGFVGLLMFLILLTLLNPYLLGDPDNFIPANPLVTPVHIQPEWYFL
                     FAYAILRSIPNKLGGVIALVLSIAILFILPFVNKSKFRGLEFYPINQILFWSLLAIVC
                     LLTWIGARPVEAPFIILGQVLTVVYFAYYIINPMTMKIWDDLVSWPSNYWMMFVLKAM
                     "
     tRNA            12362..12430
                     /product="tRNA-Ser"
     gene            complement(12448..13386)
                     /gene="ND1"
     CDS             complement(12448..13386)
                     /gene="ND1"
                     /codon_start=1
                     /transl_table=5
                     /product="NADH dehydrogenase subunit 1"
                     /translation="MLIKDLSLGIVSSILLVICVLVGVAFLTLLERKVLGYIQIRKGP
                     NKVGIWGIPQPFADAIKLFTKEQTYPVVSNYTPYYISPIFSLFLALIVWMIFPMWVGL
                     HNFNLGALFFLSCTSMGVYTVMMAGWASNSNYALLGGLRAVAQTISYEVSLALILLSF
                     VFLVQSYNILDFTRGQEGLWFVVLTLPLCIMWFASCLAETNRTPFDFAEGESELVSGF
                     NVEYSSGGFALIFMAEYASILFMSMLFVILFLGSNIYNIFFYIKLVFLAFMFIWVRGT
                     LPRFRYDKLMFLAWKSYLPVALNFLIFFSGGLVLTM"
     tRNA            complement(13387..13451)
                     /product="tRNA-Leu"
     rRNA            complement(13452..14673)
                     /product="16S ribosomal RNA"
     tRNA            complement(14674..14743)
                     /product="tRNA-Val"
     rRNA            complement(14744..15514)
                     /product="12S ribosomal RNA"
BASE COUNT     4859 a   3165 c   2233 g   5266 t
ORIGIN
        1 taccacctga gattaaatct ctcccttcag ggtatcatcc tgacgccttt acttcgactt
       61 aggtgattct tacccactag ccctatctct tcactatcct atctctctat actactctat
      121 ctctctatac tactctatac ttatctatat ctctatactt atctatatct ctatactact
      181 ctatacttat ctatatctct atactactct atctctctat actactctat atctctatac
      241 tactctatac tactctatct ctctatacta ctctatatct ctatactact ctatacttat
      301 ctatatctct atacttatct atatctctat actactctat acttatctat atctctatac
      361 ttatctatat ctctatacta ctctatactt atctatatct ctatactact ctatctctct
      421 atactactct atctctctat actactctat ctctctatac tactctatct ctctatacta
      481 ctctatctct ctatactact ctatctctct atactactct atctctctat actactctat
      541 atctctatac tactctatat ctctatacta ctctatatct ctatactact ctatatctct
      601 atactactct atatctctat actactctat atctctatac tactctatat ctctatacta
      661 ctctatatct ctatactact ctatatctct atactactct atatctctat actactctat
      721 atctctatac tactctatat ctctatacta ctctatatct ctatactact ctatatctct
      781 atactactct atatctctat actactctat ctctattctc tatctcttat ctcattccat
      841 cagatacaca cttatctcat ttcaccggag gagggagtgt acactccctt tatttgcgag
      901 aaataaaatt aggggcacgg atttataccc cccccaaccc cgcgtattaa attacgggat
      961 tatttatagc agaattaaac tgcatcttta agtatcaaaa actcatgtgc ttcttacacc
     1021 aataaataag aaaaataagc taagtttaag cttataggtt cataccctat ctatggagat
     1081 actccttttt ctaattttta attatccggt tcgggtttta tttagtggtt ccttggtttt
     1141 aggtaccttg attgcagcct catctaatat atgatttggg gcttgagtag gattagagtt
     1201 aaatcttttg tcctttatcc cacttttatc gggtaagaga atgatagctt ccgaagcagc
     1261 gttaaaatat ttcctaaccc aagcactagc ttcaattttt ctattttcca caattttatt
     1321 ttatcttacc tattttaagt tgtgtttaca aatccaaagt gggacatttt ctatttttac
     1381 aatattcacc actgcccttc ttattaagtt aggggccgcc cctttccatt tttggtttcc
     1441 gggagtaata gagggttcaa cttggataaa caacctaatt ctaataactt gacaaaaggt
     1501 agctccaatt attttaatat cttatgtatt ttgtgggaac ttatttgctt actccgtaat
     1561 tattttatcc gttttagtgg gtgctattgg tgggctcaac caaacttctc ttcgtaaaat
     1621 tatagcttac tcctcaatta atcacttagg atgaatttta tcagggcttt tattgagcaa
     1681 cctattttgg ttttcttatt tcttatttta ctgtttctta tcttattcgt tgatttcctt
     1741 gtttcaccag ctacacttgt ctcaactcca tcaacttttt gtaattagag attccaataa
     1801 cttcagaaaa attttcttat tttgcaattt tctatctttg ggaggcctac ctccgtttat
     1861 tgggttctta ccaaagtggc taattattca ggggttagta gctcagagtt taactatatt
     1921 agccgtaatt tgtacaacca taactcttat tgtcctcttt tattatcttc gtgtgttctt
     1981 ccctagaatt ttgttaactt cagcgatacc taaatgactt aatccttcaa cctcttgagg
     2041 tagtataaat acagccctag cctcaatttc cctattaggt ttgcccctgt tcccggtagt
     2101 ttatatatta agctaagact ttatgttaat aaacaaatag ccttcaaagt tataattaaa
     2161 agtttaaatc ttttaagtct taacattgct gtgtctctag aattgcagtc tagtatttta
     2221 tataaactat aaaacctgat agaagagaat attctccttg atagatttac aatctattac
     2281 ctaaaatctc agccattcta tcgcgacaat gattattttc gacaaatcat aaggatattg
     2341 gaaccctgta ttttattttt ggtgcatgat ctggtatagt tggaacttct ttaagtcttt
     2401 taattcgtgc tgaattaggt caaccgggat cattaattgg tgatgaccaa atttataatg
     2461 taattgtaac tgcccacgct ttcattatga ttttctttat agtaataccg attatgattg
     2521 gtgggtttgg gaattggtta gtacccttaa tattaggagc ccccgatata gcatttcctc
     2581 gtataaataa tatgagattc tggcttttac ctccggctct aactctttta ttagctagaa
     2641 gcatagtgga gagaggggct gggacaggat ggaccgtgta cccaccactg gcctccggta
     2701 tagctcacgc cggtgcttct gtagacctgg ctattttctc acttcacttg gctggtgttt
     2761 cttctattct tggggcagta aattttatta ctactacaat taatatacga actagaggaa
     2821 taactataga ccgaattccc ttatttgtat gatcagtatt aattactgca atcttattac
     2881 tgctgtcatt acctgtgtta gctggggcta ttactatatt attaactgac cgtaatctta
     2941 atacatcatt ctttgaccct gccggaggtg gagacccaat tctataccaa catttattct
     3001 gattctttgg gcatcctgaa gtttatattt taattttacc aggatttggt ataatttctc
     3061 atattattag tcaagaaaga ggtaagaagg aagcctttgg ttcattagga ataatttatg
     3121 ctatattagc tattggattg ttaggattcg tggtttgagc ccaccatatg tttaccgtag
     3181 ggatggatgt agatacccga gcttatttta ctgcagctac aataattatt gccgtgccca
     3241 ccggaatcaa gatttttagt tgattagcaa cccttcatgg tacacagctt acttttagtc
     3301 cctcactgtt atgggctcta ggcttcgtat ttttatttac aattggggga ttaaccggtg
     3361 ttgttttagc aaattcctct attgacattg ttttacacga tacttattat gtagtggccc
     3421 atttccatta tgttctttct ataggggcag tatttgctat tataggaggg gtaattcatt
     3481 gatttcccct tttcacagga ttaaccctaa acccccaatg attaaagatt cacttctttg
     3541 ttatatttgt aggagtaaat ttgactttct ttccacaaca ctttttagga cttagaggta
     3601 taccgcgtcg ctattccgat tatcctgatg cttacacggc ttgaaatgtt gtgtctactg
     3661 taggatctac tatttcatta ttaggagttt taatattggt gtttattgtt tgagaggcct
     3721 tcgttagcca tcgacaagta gcttaccctc tacaacttcc atcttctgta gagtgaatac
     3781 atgagctccc accagcagaa cacagctata atgagctccc aactttacta aacttctaat
     3841 atggcagagc agtgctgtag atttaagctc tacctagaaa gattaatctt ttattagaat
     3901 atggcaacct gatcaaatct aggatttcaa gatagtaatt ctcccctaat agaacagctc
     3961 actttcttcc atgatcacac tttacttatt ttagtaataa tcaccacact ggttgggtac
     4021 cttataacga caatgttatt taattcttat gtaaaccgac ttttactcca ggggcaaacc
     4081 atcgaagtaa tttgaactat cttacctgcc attattttag ttttcattgc ccttccttcc
     4141 ctgcgactac tttatatact ggatgaagta agtaaccctg ccattaccct taaaacaatt
     4201 gggcaccagt gatactgaag ttatgaatat tcagatttcc tggggttaga atttgattct
     4261 tatataaccc caacaaatga tctccctgaa tctgggtttc gactacttga tgttgacaac
     4321 cgagttgtgt tgcccataaa gacacaaatt cgtattttaa tttctgctgc tgatgtatta
     4381 cactcttgag ccttaccaag tttaggggtt aaggttgatg caatgccggg acgattaaac
     4441 caggctagat tccttattaa ccggccagga cttttatatg gtcagtgttc agaaatttgt
     4501 ggggcaaatc atagttttat acctattgta attgagagtg taccaacaaa tatttttctt
     4561 tcctgagttt ctaagataag tgactcctca ctagatgtct gaaagtaagt aatggtctct
     4621 taaaccatcc atagtaaagt tacacctact tctagtgaaa aggttagtta aattaacatt
     4681 agtatgtcac gctaaaatta agggttcaag cccttacctt ttgatccctc aaatagcccc
     4741 tctctcctgg ttaatattat ttttcttttt tggtgcggta tttatacttt ttaatgtatt
     4801 aaattatttt gtgtatcctt cttcagctcc tacctcatcc ttaggggatg ccaaggcctc
     4861 tacttctata aattgaaagt gataacaaat ttattttccg tttttgatcc ctcaagttct
     4921 attttaaacc tttctctaaa ttgaactagt actttcctag gacttttaat tctacccgtt
     4981 tccttttgac tcctaccctc tcgttacctt tacatttgaa acagagtaac ttccacacta
     5041 cacaaggaat tctcaacctt gctaggacca ccaggaaagg caggaagcac cttcttcttt
     5101 attagattat tttcattagt gttatttaat aacttctttg gattattccc ttatattttt
     5161 acaagatcaa gtcatcttag ctttacatta actttagctt tacctctatg gttgagattt
     5221 ataatttatg ggtgaattaa ccatacacaa cacatattcg cacatttggt tcctcaaggt
     5281 acaccgccag ttttaatacc ctttatagtc tgtattgaaa ccattagtaa tgttattcgt
     5341 cccggcactc tagctgtccg gctagcggct aatataattg ctggacactt attaataact
     5401 ttaataggaa ataccggacc cagtttagct ttaagactag tttcattttt agtaattggt
     5461 cagattgcat tacttttatt agaatctgca gtagctatta tccaatctta tgtgtttgct
     5521 gttttaagaa ccctatattc tagtgaagta aattaatgtc cacccataat aatcacccct
     5581 tccaccttgt ggatcaaaga ccctgacctt taactggagc cattggtgcg ataacaactt
     5641 tgagaggatt agtacagtgg tttcattttt ataacaccca gctattattt ttagggcttg
     5701 caattaccct actcactata atccaatggt gacgagatgt tacccgagaa gggactttcc
     5761 aagggttaca tacccatatc gtaactttag gtttacgatg aggtataatt ctttttattg
     5821 tttcagaaat tttctttttc atttctttct tttgggcatt tttccatagt agtttatccc
     5881 ctacgattga aatcggggct gtatgaccac ccgcaggaat ttcgccattt aaccctttac
     5941 aaattccact tttaaatact gggattcttt tagctagcgg agtgacagtt acttgggctc
     6001 atcacgcctt aatagagggt aattattccc aaggacttca aggtctcttc tttacagttt
     6061 tactaggagt ttattttact atcttacaag cttatgaata tatcgaagcc ccattttcaa
     6121 ttgcagatgc catttatggt tcatccttct ttatggctac aggtttccat ggtcttcatg
     6181 taattattgg gactactttc ttaggggcct gcttatttcg ccattacttt gagcacttct
     6241 cacctgccca ccattttgga ttcgaggcag cagcatgata ctgacatttt gtagacgtag
     6301 tatgactctt cttatatatt tctatttact gatgaggtag ataacttatt tagtataata
     6361 gtatatttga cttccaatca aaagggctgg actccagaat aagtactgtt tattattttc
     6421 tgtatagcaa taattttatt taccatcacc gttatcgtca taagtttagc ctccttactt
     6481 tctaagaaag acatcaacga ccgagaaaag agaacaccct ttgagtgtgg gtttgatccc
     6541 tcaagttctg cacgactacc tttctcactc cgcttcttct taatcgcagt gatttttcta
     6601 atctttgatg ttgaaattgc cttgctattg cccttaatta ttgtgttaag atataccccc
     6661 gttttatggt ggttttatgt tgcggcttcc ttcttagtaa ttttattaat tggcctctat
     6721 catgaatggg ctcaaggagc actaaattgg gctaattagg attatagtta actataacaa
     6781 ccgatttgca ttcggtaggt gttggaattt ccgacttatc ttgaataaga agcgattttt
     6841 gcacccagtt tcgacctggt cctaggtgga tacaccctta tttaaacgaa gccaaagaga
     6901 ggcctatcac tgttaatgat aaaactgacg gaaagtccgt ttaaggtata aagacatgtg
     6961 agggggccgc taactccctt tttagcagtt caattctgtt aataccttta tttacgtagt
     7021 ttacttaaaa cattacactt tcactgtaaa gaggggccta ggttccgtaa atacccaaag
     7081 atccaaagat caccagaaca tcttcagtgt tacgctctaa ttaagctacc tgggtaaact
     7141 aaaaatataa gaaacaataa taataacgtg aaccatataa caaacccaac taaataaatc
     7201 ttcaagtcat tttggtgaac tcgctgggcc tcctgagatg ctaataagaa actttggtat
     7261 aaaccttgtc ctcctaatat ttctgatcag ccctggtcac ctgtagctct caaagcatat
     7321 ctagtattca aaggtctttt agacacccct aatgtaaata acataggcat aaatcatata
     7381 gaccctatga aagttaccaa ccccgggtac attaagcttt taaccttcat agacactcta
     7441 aattttgctg cctcgaatcc aatccaagct ccaaaaattc taactgttaa agctagtgtc
     7501 tttaagccga taggcaaaca aattattaaa ggagttggaa atagccacca agaaagtata
     7561 ctacccccaa agatagatat aattataagc ccagatatcc caataaatat attgtatctc
     7621 tcatcattta ttggatgaca atttgagagg ttaggagtac ctcttaaact ataataaata
     7681 agtcgcccag tgtaacaaac ggttaatcct gtagacacaa aataaagaag aaaaataagg
     7741 tatctcacag ttcttatacc aacaatttct aaaattaaat cctttgaata aaaccccgct
     7801 aagaagggta taccacataa agctaaatta gcaacactca aacaccccac cgtaaatggt
     7861 atttgagtaa ctaatctacc catattacgg atatcttgag agtcctttat attgtgaata
     7921 actgctcctg cacatataaa tagaagtgcc ttgaacaatg catgagccaa aagatgaaaa
     7981 taggctagct tatacaaacc tatagacaaa atacacatca tcaagcccaa ctggcttaac
     8041 gttgacaggg caataatttt ctttaaatca tattcaaaat tagcacctaa acctgctata
     8101 aatatagtca accctgaaat taatattaaa atcttggctg gttgagaccc ttccaacaga
     8161 ggcgaaaatc gaattaaaag atacacccca gcagtgacaa gggtggaaga atgaacgaga
     8221 gcagataccg gggtaggggc ggctatagcc gctggtagcc aagctgaaaa tgggatctgg
     8281 gcacttttag ttattgcagc taaaactact aatcacccaa taactcctat ttccaatctc
     8341 aattttatag tttctaggta gaatacataa ttaaatctgc caaaatttaa catccaggca
     8401 atagccatta ataaggcaac atccccgata cggtttctaa gggcagttaa tatacccgcg
     8461 ttatatgatt ttacattttg ataataaata actaaacaat aagacacaag tcctaaacca
     8521 tctcaaccca acaggatact aattaaatta ggactaataa tcaaaagtat catcgacatt
     8581 acaaaagcta aaaccaacaa aataaaccgg ttaatgttaa agtcccctct tatatattct
     8641 tctctataga aaataacaag agaggagatt aataatacaa gactcataaa aattaaagat
     8701 attcaatcta ataagatggt tattacaata ggaacacctt gcaagcttac aacttctcac
     8761 tcaaggaaaa cacaatactc ctgtattaaa taagacaccc ctaaatacaa gcacaatata
     8821 cttgctgtac ttagaaagat aaatcttaat ttacaaattg atattcgtca taacacgact
     8881 taaaataact acttatatcc ttggcgccac aagccaaaat ttttattaaa ctacttaagt
     8941 ataaccaaat aaggccaggc tctcttttca aaattaataa atttaaagga agccaatgta
     9001 aaactaacac catgtattca cgagctctac ctccaatact agcataacca ctcaaattca
     9061 actttccatg ttggctaaaa gaatacaaat ataaagtata agcagcgcta aagaaagata
     9121 ctaatattaa agctgtcata gtaattcaag accacgcaac taaactattt aatagactta
     9181 actcccctaa taaatttaaa gtaggaggag ctgccatatt ggctgcactt aataaaaacc
     9241 accacagact tattctaggt attaaattaa tcaacccctt attaatcaac aagcttcgac
     9301 taccaaaccg ctcataagtt atattggtta agctaaataa accagaagaa caaagaccat
     9361 gggcaattat tattatgtaa gccccacata tacctcaata atttattgtc attaaaccac
     9421 ctagaaccaa tcccatgtga gctacagaag aataagcaac taaagacttt aaatctcttt
     9481 gtcgaagaca aataaatcta acaagaactc ctcctaccag actaatactt actcataggt
     9541 atctacaata caagttctta acagctacac aacctaaaac acggaagaga ccataacccc
     9601 ctaactttaa taatacacca gcaagaatca tggaacctct aactggagct tcaacatggg
     9661 ccttaggtaa ccataagtga actagaaaca tcggcatctt tacaagaaaa gccatcacca
     9721 taactaaata aagcaccagg ctcactctta gttgtcgcca gtcggacaag gaaaacacaa
     9781 ataaggtatt taaatcctcg taaaacacaa aaataccaac cagtaaagga agagaagcca
     9841 atagagtata aaacaataaa taagtaccag cttggacacg ctcaggctga taccctcatc
     9901 ctaaaatcaa aaatagggta gggattaaag aggcctcaaa ataaatatag aaaaataaaa
     9961 ttcttgttgt tctaaaagtc aaaattagta taagcaataa aaacaaaaca agaaacatga
    10021 agaattggct cctgtaatta tccttgtaaa cccctaaaga agcagttaat attaacccac
    10081 agattcaata acttaaaaga ataagcccgt aagaaacaac atcacaaccg aaagaataac
    10141 ttctcagggc tagcactcct gggaggcttc ctaccactat aaataggaag cctcctaaat
    10201 aaaccgagat ttgggtaatg tgccaacttt tcttaaataa cactaatggg atcataaaca
    10261 aggtcattaa taaaaatttt aacactgtaa aattctaaaa gactggaaat aatcatttcc
    10321 atgagtacga ataaggctca cgagaattga aagaccaaga gcaccctcac atacaacaaa
    10381 ggtaagaaag accattaaga aatatagttc agaactttta gttagtaaga aaatataaag
    10441 tacaaaatat aaagatagag aaataaattc taaactcagt aaagttataa gtaaatgctt
    10501 tcgtcgtgaa gaaaatacgt aaagcccagc taaaattaat aaacttccta accccagtca
    10561 atatagtttt aacatttgtt ttaatagttt aaagaaaaac gttggtcttg taagccaata
    10621 atggaagcag ttccttaaaa cttcaagggt aaaactactg tcctttcttt agtccccaaa
    10681 actaatattt ttataaacta ccccttgttt tgatgagatc tttcctccta ataacagccc
    10741 tatttatagg tttaattctt ttatttataa accacccctt agctttggga ctagttttac
    10801 tcatccaaac ttgcttaatt gccctcctta ctggatcttt gagatcatct ttctgattct
    10861 cttatatcct ctttttagtg ttcctgggag gtatactagt tttatttatt tatatgacaa
    10921 gtttagcctc aaatgaaata ttttccgtat cttcttttat aattattggt ctccctacca
    10981 taattggtag tttcctactt tattcttcta caaatttagt ttttgactat ttgaatccct
    11041 ctagttctac ccacagtact atccagaatt tactagaacc ggtacccttg tctgaattat
    11101 tagtaaagtt atacaatgtg ttctcagccc acttaactgt cttattagct tgttacttat
    11161 ttttaacttt aatcgctgta gttaatctaa ctaatattaa ccaagggccc ctacgctccc
    11221 acacttatgt tcaaaccaat tcgattacac cacccactat ttaaaattgc caatggagca
    11281 ttagtagatc ttccagctcc ttctaactta tccacatgat gaaattttgg ctccttatta
    11341 gggctatgtt tagtaatcca gattgctacc ggcctctttt tagcaataca ttatacagcc
    11401 catattgatt tagcattttc tagtgtagcc cacatctgcc gagatgtaaa ttatgggtga
    11461 ctattacgaa ccctacacgc taatggggca tctatgttct ttatttgtat ctatttacat
    11521 gttggacggg gaatatatta tgggtcccac cagtatctcc atacctgatc agttggggtt
    11581 attattttgt ttcttgtaat agggacagca tttatagggt atgtgcttcc gtgaggccaa
    11641 atatcttttt gaggggctac agttattaca aatttacttt ccgcggttcc ttatttaggg
    11701 acaatgctgg ttcaatgagt ctgaggggga tttgctgtag ataacgctac ccttactcga
    11761 ttctttactt tccacttctt actaccattt attgtagctg cggctacaat gatccactta
    11821 ctattcttac accaaactgg gtcaaataac cccttaggag taaactcaaa tctagataaa
    11881 attcctttcc atccttattt ttcttttaag gatattgtag ggtttgtagg actcctaata
    11941 tttcttatcc tccttacctt actaaatccc tatttattgg gagaccctga taattttatt
    12001 cctgctaacc cattagtaac acctgtacac atccagccgg agtgatattt cttatttgct
    12061 tatgctattt tacgatcaat tcctaataag ttaggagggg ttattgcgct agttctctca
    12121 attgccattt tatttattct tccttttgta aacaaatcca aattccgagg tttagaattt
    12181 tacccgatta atcaaatttt attttgatca cttctggcaa ttgtatgttt attaacttga
    12241 attggcgcgc gtccggtaga agctcccttt attattctag gacaagtatt gacagtagta
    12301 tatttcgcgt attacatcat taatcctata acaatgaaaa tctgagatga tcttgtttcc
    12361 tggccaagta attattggat aatatttgtt ttgaaagcaa tataaagagg ttcaattcct
    12421 ctcttggtct ctacttaaat cctggcatta tattgttaaa accagccctc cactaaagaa
    12481 aataagaaaa tttagtgcaa ctgggagata gctcttccaa gccaagaata ttaatttatc
    12541 ataccggaat cggggtaaag ttcctcgaac ccaaataaat ataaaagcta aaaatactaa
    12601 tttaatgtaa aagaaaatat tataaatatt agagcctaaa aagaggataa caaaaagtat
    12661 tcttataaat aaaatactag catattctgc tataaaaatt aacgcaaatc cccctcttct
    12721 gtattctaca ttgaacccag aaactaattc cgactctcct tctgcaaaat caaagggagt
    12781 tcggttagtt tctgctaaac aagaagcaaa ccatataata cacaaaggta gagtaagtac
    12841 cacaaatcat aatccctctt gaccacgcgt aaaatctaga atattgtatc tttgcaccaa
    12901 aaacacaaaa gataacagaa ttaacgccaa gctaacctca taggaaatag tttgtgctac
    12961 tgctcggagc ccacctaata aagcatagtt agaattagaa gctcaacccg ctattattac
    13021 agtatacacg cctattctag tacagcttaa gaaaaataaa gcacctaaat taaaattatg
    13081 cagccctact catattggaa aaattattca cacaattaag gctagaaata aactaaaaat
    13141 aggggagata taatagggag tatagttgga cacaaccgga taagtctgct ccttagtgaa
    13201 taacttaata gcatcggcaa aaggttgtgg aataccccaa attcctacct tattaggccc
    13261 cttacggatt tggatatacc ctaaaacttt tcgttccaac aaagttaaaa aggcaactcc
    13321 gactagaaca caaataacta gtaaaattct tctcacaatg cccagactta agtctttaat
    13381 caaaattatt acttgagctg ttaaactctt atttagatcc taaatctagc gcactattct
    13441 gccaaagtaa taatattcta actttaaaga ttatctttaa tatttggtcc tttcgtacta
    13501 aaatattcct acttattaag gatagaaacc gacctggctc acgccggtct gaactcagat
    13561 catgtaaagt cttaggggtc gaacagaccc caactctaag cttctgcacc tagaattacc
    13621 tttaatccaa catcgaggtc gcaacccctc ttatcgatat gaactctcaa agaagattac
    13681 gctgttatcc ctaaggtaac ttaattttct attcattatt tatggttcct aaattcacat
    13741 atccgtggtt tgtttaaagt aagttatttt attaccctgt caccccaaca taataaaacc
    13801 taaataaagc ctgtaccctt tactaaaaga cttatttata atttatcaag ttctataggg
    13861 tcttctcgtc ctataatttt attttagtct tttcactaaa aagataaatt cctgattctt
    13921 ttggagacag tttgtgcctc gtcctacctt tcattccagt ctccaattaa aagactaatg
    13981 attatgctac ctttgcacgg tcaaaatacc gcggccctta aaattatcag tgggcaggtg
    14041 agaccttcta tataaactaa aggcgatgtt tttgataaac aggcgaacac aaatttgccg
    14101 aattccttta aaagaacagt ctggtgtaat aattttatca ttatttcatt ttatatttta
    14161 ttcacaaaat tatcttaata aatatttaaa ataataaaaa ttttatttaa cggggatgaa
    14221 ttataacata ttcttggtgg ttacttctag gcctactgtt acccccttta tttggtttat
    14281 aaaatacttt agagcttatc ccctaaaatc ttaatattaa tttgcttaat ccttaattaa
    14341 caaggaccac ttttaatatc taaattaaat ttatctctta agaaactaga aacctagagg
    14401 atcgactagt atttcgctcc taacctacta ttttacataa gtttgctacc ttaaattact
    14461 taataagtta gctctcctca aatcgagatt tagataatct tcatattatt taataaaccc
    14521 tgatacaaaa ggtacataaa attatttctt tcctttaatt taaccctctt tcaaaattcc
    14581 ctctcggtaa agctaaaatt ttatctcgat attccctact ccaaaacttt attattttag
    14641 aaacccaata accattttta ccttttcaaa gtttcagaat atattgactc gcacaacttt
    14701 cttttcagtg taagtgaaac gctttctctt aagctttacc ctgcaatcta ggtacacctt
    14761 ccggtacacc tactgtgtta cgacttatct catctatgta cgagagcgac gggcgatgtg
    14821 tgcacggctt agcgctgtta tcataatttt tcttttaaaa ctattacacc caaatccacc
    14881 ttccttttct cttacactca agtccgtaat aaatatattt attgtaattc accgctctct
    14941 taaatataaa ctgcaccttg acctgacatg ctttctctta aatttccgga aatattttca
    15001 taaaatttcc tggtgacggc ggtatacaag ctgactacaa acttaagtaa ggttaaacgt
    15061 gggttatcga ttacggggca aattcctctg atcagttaaa ccaccgccaa atttttgagt
    15121 tttaagcctg tatcttctac tactcgggac tcttaataac ggccagcata gtagggtctc
    15181 taatcctagt tattttattg ggtttccaag cttcaccaaa tcatcttatg gcctcaggac
    15241 ttattaaaat ttcacctaaa aataagtttt ggctgtccta cttacgatta actccttcca
    15301 ataatacttt ctcgccttat ttgtctaacc gcggtggctg gcacaaattt aaccaaagct
    15361 atatacattt cctaattcca agtatccttg atatttaata ccagatactg cgaataaatc
    15421 tccatctttt agaggattat tttacatgta agacaatttt atagaaagta tatttgctaa
    15481 aataaaactt tatttacata aaataaaagt aggtattgta att
//
