# Supplementary material for: Six complete mitochondrial genomes of mayflies from three genera of Ephemerellidae (Insecta: Ephemeroptera) with inversion and translocation of trnI rearrangement and their phylogenetic relationships
Source: PeerJ. 2020 Aug 19;8:e9740. doi: 10.7717/peerj.9740 (PMC7443110; doi:10.7717/peerj.9740)
Supplement: Supplemental Information 6 [file peerj-08-9740-s006.txt]

LOCUS       xiaof89            15256 bp    DNA     linear       27-JAN-2020
DEFINITION  Ephemerella sp., mitochondrial genome.
ACCESSION
VERSION
KEYWORDS    .
SOURCE      mitochondrion Ephemerella sp.
  ORGANISM  Ephemerella sp.
            Eukaryota; Metazoa; Ecdysozoa; Arthropoda; Hexapoda; Insecta;
            Pterygota; Palaeoptera; Ephemeroptera; Ephemerellidae; Ephemerella.
REFERENCE   1  (bases 1 to 15256)
  AUTHORS   Xu,X.
  TITLE     The complete mitochondrial genome of Ephemerella sp. (Insecta:
            Ephemeroptera) and phylogenetic position of the Ephemeroptera
  JOURNAL   Unpublished
REFERENCE   2  (bases 1 to 15256)
  AUTHORS   Xu,X.
  TITLE     Direct Submission
  JOURNAL   Submitted (27-JAN-2020) College of Chemistry and Life Science,
            Zhejiang Normal University, Yingbin Road 688, Jinhua, Zhejiang
            321004, China
COMMENT     Bankit Comment: ALT EMAIL:zhangjiayong@zjnu.cn.
            Bankit Comment: Submission Title:None.
FEATURES             Location/Qualifiers
     source          1..15256
                     /organism="Ephemerella sp."
                     /organelle="mitochondrion"
                     /mol_type="genomic DNA"
                     /haplotype="Yunnan China"
     tRNA            complement(1..66)
                     /product="tRNA-Ile"
     D-loop          68..596
                     /allele="control region"
     tRNA            complement(597..665)
                     /product="tRNA-Gln"
     tRNA            665..728
                     /product="tRNA-Met"
     gene            729..1751
                     /gene="ND2"
     CDS             729..1751
                     /gene="ND2"
                     /codon_start=1
                     /transl_table=5
                     /product="NADH dehydrogenase subunit 2"
                     /translation="MFNSPSRNLFLSTLILGTLISVSSQSWFGAWVGLEVNLLSFIPL
                     MTDKNMLSSEAALKYFLTQALASIFLFTTILLYTVYLKVPLQPTVLPISIHTLFWSAL
                     LIKLGAAPFHFWLPGVMEGLTWINNMLLMTWQKLGPLSLLSYAMSDGMFPHGVIILST
                     FVGAVGGFNQTSLRKIMAYSSINHLGWMLAGVLLSNLYWVTYFGFYCFLSFSILVSFH
                     HLQLSHLKQIFLISDPNNFNKIFVFSNFLSLGGLPPFIGFIPKWLVLQGLTSQGNFLL
                     GGTLVVLTLVVLFYYLRTFFPAALVTTSSHKWGITQIYWAPLNVGLTSLSLLGFPLFP
                     LLYPLF"
     tRNA            1750..1817
                     /product="tRNA-Trp"
     tRNA            complement(1810..1870)
                     /product="tRNA-Cys"
     tRNA            complement(1871..1934)
                     /product="tRNA-Tyr"
     gene            1906..3471
                     /gene="COX1"
     CDS             1906..3471
                     /gene="COX1"
                     /codon_start=1
                     /transl_table=5
                     /product="cytochrome c oxidase subunit I"
                     /translation="MYCLFSATLSRQWLFSTNHKDIGTLYFIFGAWSGMIGTSLSLLI
                     RAELGQPGSLIGDDQIYNVIVTAHAFIMIFFMVMPIMIGGFGNWLVPLMLGAPDMAFP
                     RMNNMSFWLLPPALTLLLASSMVESGAGTGWTVYPPLASGIAHAGGSVDLAIFSLHLA
                     GVSSILGAVNFITTTINMRASGMTMDRIPLFVWSVLITAILLLLSLPVLAGAITMLLT
                     DRNLNTSFFDPAGGGDPILYQHLFWFFGHPEVYILILPGFGMISHIISQESGKKEAFG
                     SLGMIYAMLAIGLLGFVVWAHHMFTVGMDVDTRAYFTAATMIIAVPTGIKIFSWLATL
                     HGAQLNYSPSLLWALGFVFLFTIGGLTGVVLANSSIDIVLHDTYYVVAHFHYVLSMGA
                     VFAIMGGVIHWFPLFTGLTLNPQWLKIHFLVMFVGVNLTFFPQHFLGLSGMPRRYSDY
                     PDAYTAWNVVSTVGSTISLLGVLMLVFIVWEALVSHRQVLYPLQLSSSVEWFHALPPA
                     EHSYSELPTLLNF"
     tRNA            3467..3531
                     /product="tRNA-Leu"
     gene            3533..4240
                     /gene="COX2"
     CDS             3533..4240
                     /gene="COX2"
                     /codon_start=1
                     /transl_table=5
                     /product="cytochrome c oxidase subunit II"
                     /translation="MATWANLGFQDSNSPLMEQLTFFHDHTLLILVMITTLVGYLMTT
                     MLFNPSVNRVLLQGQTIEIIWTILPAVILIFIALPSLRLLYMLDEVSNPAVTLKTIGH
                     QWYWSYEYSDFTQLEFDSYMIPTNELPESGFRLLEVDTRVVLPMKTQIRILISAADVL
                     HSWALPSAGVKVDAMPGRLNQTSFLMNRPGLFYGQCSEICGANHSFMPIVIESAPTNV
                     FLAWASKMSMSSLDVWS"
     tRNA            4221..4289
                     /product="tRNA-Lys"
     tRNA            4290..4355
                     /product="tRNA-Asp"
     gene            4356..4520
                     /gene="ATP8"
     CDS             4356..4520
                     /gene="ATP8"
                     /codon_start=1
                     /transl_table=5
                     /product="ATP synthase F0 subunit 8"
                     /translation="MPQMAPLSWIILFVIFATTFLLFSVISYFLFPLSATASLKSSGG
                     LSSSPFNWKW"
     gene            4517..5191
                     /gene="ATP6"
     CDS             4517..5191
                     /gene="ATP6"
                     /codon_start=1
                     /transl_table=5
                     /product="ATP synthase F0 subunit 6"
                     /translation="MTNLFSVFDPSSSILGLSLNWSSTFLGILILPITYWLVPSRYNL
                     IWNSVTSTLHKEFSTLLGPQGHVGSTFLFISLFTMILFNNLLGLFPYIFTSSSHLVFT
                     LTLALPLWLSFMIYGWLNHTQHMFAHLVPQGTPAVLMPFMVCIETISNIIRPGTLAVR
                     LAANMIAGHLLMTLMGNTGPSLAFGLVSLLLLGQMALLLLESAVAIIQSYVFAVLSTL
                     YSSEVN"
     gene            5191..5979
                     /gene="COX3"
     CDS             5191..5979
                     /gene="COX3"
                     /codon_start=1
                     /transl_table=5
                     /product="cytochrome c oxidase subunit III"
                     /translation="MSAHNNHPYHLVDQSPWPLTGAIGAMATLSGLVQWFHFYNTQLL
                     TLGVTITLLTMIQWWRDVTREGTFQGLHTHIVTLGLRWGMILFIVSEVFFFISFFWAF
                     FHSSLSPTIELGSIWPPVGISPFNPLQIPLLNTAILLASGITVTWAHHALMSGQHSQT
                     LQGLFFTVLLGIYFSILQAYEYMEAPFSIADAIYGSSFFMATGFHGLHVIIGTTFLGA
                     CLGRHYFEHFSPNHHFGFEAAAWYWHFVDVVWLFLYVSIYWWGS"
     tRNA            5982..6043
                     /product="tRNA-Gly"
     gene            6044..6397
                     /gene="ND3"
     CDS             6044..6397
                     /gene="ND3"
                     /codon_start=1
                     /transl_table=5
                     /product="NADH dehydrogenase subunit 3"
                     /translation="MLLVSLIAITLILIATLVMGLASLLSKKDTTDREKSSPFECGFD
                     PNCSSRLPFSLRFFLIAVIFLIFDVEIALLLPLVLLLNFAALFPWFLTTSAFLIILLA
                     GLYHEWHQGALNWAN"
     tRNA            6396..6458
                     /product="tRNA-Ala"
     tRNA            6458..6519
                     /product="tRNA-Arg"
     tRNA            6517..6580
                     /product="tRNA-Asn"
     tRNA            6578..6644
                     /product="tRNA-Ser"
     tRNA            6645..6708
                     /product="tRNA-Glu"
     tRNA            complement(6707..6769)
                     /product="tRNA-Phe"
     gene            complement(6770..8506)
                     /gene="ND5"
     CDS             complement(6770..8506)
                     /gene="ND5"
                     /codon_start=1
                     /transl_table=5
                     /product="NADH dehydrogenase subunit 5"
                     /translation="MLWALSVCGVSLVFLMISSMVCLWFGVFYLMQDFTLFLEWEVLN
                     LQGVHVVMTILLDWMALIFMSLVLLISSLVIFYSQEYMAGDSNMNRFILLVLMFVLSM
                     MLLIISPNLISILLGWDGLGLVSYCLVIYYQNVKSYNAGMLTALSNRIGDVALLMAIA
                     WMLNFGSYNYIYYLEVMKSSREMEVIAWLVVLAAMTKSAQIPFSAWLPAAMAAPTPVS
                     ALVHSSTLVTAGVYLLIRFSPLLEGSSASKFLLLVAGLTMFMAGLGANFEFDLKKIIA
                     LSTLSQLGLMMSVLAMGMTKLAYFHLLAHALFKALLFMCAGAVIHNMKDSQDIRNMGS
                     LVSQMPYTVGCMSVANLALCGMPFLAGFYSKDLILEMVGMGISSLLVFFLYFVSTGLT
                     VCYSGRLVYYSLTGNPNLSTCHPMGDESYNMFIGMGGLMVMSVFGGSILGWWLFPAPL
                     MICLPWTLKLLALFVSLLGAWIGLEAATFSIGMSNKSLNSFSVVNFVGSMWFMPMLFT
                     LGVSNFPLGKSYQVSSTGDQGWSEFLGAQGLYEVILSTSQMAQEVQQNDLKIYLTGFV
                     MWFTVLLMFLLI"
     tRNA            complement(8507..8570)
                     /product="tRNA-His"
     gene            complement(8570..9916)
                     /gene="ND4"
     CDS             complement(8570..9916)
                     /gene="ND4"
                     /note="TAA stop codon is completed by the addition of 3' A
                     residues to the mRNA residues to the mRNA"
                     /codon_start=1
                     /transl_table=5
                     /product="NADH dehydrogenase subunit 4"
                     /translation="MLKLLMMVLFMTPLIYRYKSWHLIHAGLYLATFLFMMLYTMPHM
                     WSCVSSYLGCDVLSYGLILLSFWICALMWSASQGVMNSKFGRPLFKFLILFLLLMLYL
                     TFSSTSLLFFYIYFEASLIPTLFLILGWGYQPERIQAGTYLLFYTLLASLPLLIGIFV
                     FYNSFGSLFLPFLQGWANNSCSLVLYLVMILAFLVKMPMFLVHLWLPKAHVEAPVSGS
                     MILAGVLLKLGGYGLVRVLGALAVSNFIYSCLWVSISLVGGVLVSLICLRQSDLKSLV
                     AYSSVAHMGLVLSGIMTMNYWGTCGAFTMMIAHGLCSSGLFCLVNMTYERFGSRSMLI
                     NKGLINLMPSLSLWWFLLSAANMAAPPSLNLLGEISLLNSIVAWSWLSMSALMLISFF
                     SAAYTLYLYSYSQHGAFNVSSYSNMGGYVREYLVLLLHWVPLNLLILKSEPGLLWI"
     gene            complement(9910..10206)
                     /gene="ND4L"
     CDS             complement(9910..10206)
                     /gene="ND4L"
                     /codon_start=1
                     /transl_table=5
                     /product="NADH dehydrogenase subunit 4L"
                     /translation="MLKLYYLGLVVLSVLVGMYVFSSRRKHLLMTLLSLEFIALSLYM
                     LMYLFLVTKGSELYFTMVFLTFIVCEGALGLSILVSIIRTHGNDYFQSFSMLMC"
     tRNA            10275..10335
                     /product="tRNA-Thr"
     tRNA            complement(10336..10400)
                     /product="tRNA-Pro"
     gene            10403..10927
                     /gene="ND6"
     CDS             10403..10927
                     /gene="ND6"
                     /codon_start=1
                     /transl_table=5
                     /product="NADH dehydrogenase subunit 6"
                     /translation="MTTSLLLLSTTVVSSLFLFMTHPLAMGLILLIQTCLVALFTGSL
                     TSLFWFGYILFLVFLGGMLVLFIYMTSLASNEMFSLSSPLVMSLLPLFIGSSIIMGAG
                     VQLFDWAYPSGLSNETFEPILSNNPLPILILKLFSSLSAHLTILLACYLFLTLIAVVH
                     ITSFNQGPLRTHLI"
     gene            10927..12105
                     /gene="cyt b"
     CDS             10927..12105
                     /gene="cyt b"
                     /note="TAA stop codon is completed by the addition of 3' A
                     residues to the mRNA"
                     /codon_start=1
                     /transl_table=5
                     /product="cytochrome b"
                     /translation="MYKPLRLQHPLFKIANGALVDLPAPSNLSTWWNFGSLLGLCLGV
                     QIVTGLFLAMHYVPHIDLAFSSVTHICRDVNYGWLLRTLHANGASMFFVCIYLHIGRG
                     MYYGSYNYTHTWMIGVLILFLVMGTAFMGYVLPWGQMSFWGATVITNLLSAVPYLGTM
                     LVQWVWGGFAVDNATLTRFFTFHFLLPFLVAAATMIHLLFLHQTGSNNPIGVNSNLDK
                     IPFHPYFSFKDIVGFGTLLMILTILTLLNPYLLGDPDNFIPANPLVTPVHIQPEWYFL
                     FAYAILRSIPNKLGGVIALVLSIAILFILPITNKSKFRGMEFYPLSQVLFWALFTVVC
                     LLTWLGARPVEAPYILLGQILTVVYFSYYLLNPLSLKSWDSLIRWPNNYWMMFVLKAC
                     "
     tRNA            12062..12130
                     /product="tRNA-Ser"
     gene            complement(12148..13086)
                     /gene="ND1"
     CDS             complement(12148..13086)
                     /gene="ND1"
                     /codon_start=1
                     /transl_table=5
                     /product="NADH dehydrogenase subunit 1"
                     /translation="MLGTDALLSLGASVLLMVCVLVGVAFLTLLERKVLGYVQIRKGP
                     NKVGIWGIPQPFADAIKLFTKEQTYPTVSNYIPYYISPIFSLFLALVVWAVFPLWVGM
                     YNFNLGLLFFLSCTSMGVYTVMMAGWASNSNYALLGGLRAVAQTISYEVSLALILLSF
                     VFLVESYHVLDFSKYQEGIWFVCLALPLAMMWFASCLAETNRTPFDFAEGESELVSGF
                     NVEYSSGGFALIFLAEYASILFMSMLFVILFLGSSIYTFSFYIKLVSLAFMFIWVRGT
                     LPRFRYDKLMFLAWKSYLPAALNYLLFFGGLLVLGV"
     tRNA            complement(13088..13152)
                     /product="tRNA-Leu"
     rRNA            complement(13153..14375)
                     /product="16S ribosomal RNA"
     tRNA            complement(14376..14445)
                     /product="tRNA-Val"
     rRNA            complement(14447..15222)
                     /product="12S ribosomal RNA"
BASE COUNT     4499 a   3660 c   2274 g   4823 t
ORIGIN
        1 tgcagcttgg ggtaaacccc tacctccaag gtatcatctt ggcgtctcta atgtcgactt
       61 aagctactct tcctcttctt actacctcct cttcctactc ttcctcttct tactacctcc
      121 tcttcctact cttcctcttc ttactatctc ctcttcctac tcttcctctt cttactacct
      181 cctcttccta ctcttcctct tcttactacc tcctcttcct actcttcctc ttcttactat
      241 ctcctcttcc tactcttcct cttcttacta tctcctcttc ttactatctc ctcttcctac
      301 tcttcctctt cttactatct cctcttccta ctcttcctct tcttactatc tcctcttctt
      361 actatctcct cttcctactc ttcctcttct tctatccctt ccttctctcc ctcgggcccc
      421 cccaggtcct ccttttcccc tctactcgtc cctgtactcc cggagatctc ctatcttgga
      481 tatatcttca gtcactcgga caatcccatc ccccctttat tcgcgccgtt tatacgtagg
      541 tacgccgatt ttaccctctg ttaattttca ccaattaaaa ttcccaaatt catgccttat
      601 ctacaataga attaaactat accctcaagt atcaaaaact ttcgtgcctc ttacaccagt
      661 aaatagaaag ataagctaaa taagctcata ggttcatacc ctatttatgg aattcattcc
      721 tctttttaat ttttaattct ccttctcgta atttattttt aagaactcta attttgggaa
      781 ctttaatttc ggtaagttcc caatcttgat ttggggcctg ggttggtttg gaggtaaatt
      841 tgctttcatt tatcccccta ataacagata aaaatatact atcttcagag gcagccttaa
      901 aatattttct gacccaagct ctcgcatcta ttttcctgtt tacaaccatc ctactatata
      961 cagtatactt aaaggtacct ttacaaccca ccgttcttcc tatttctatc cacaccctat
     1021 tttgatccgc ccttctaatt aagttaggcg ctgcgccatt tcacttttgg ctcccaggag
     1081 ttatggaagg tttaacttga atcaacaata tacttttaat aacttggcaa aaattagggc
     1141 ccttaagttt actgtcttac gctataagag atgggatgtt tccccatgga gtaattattc
     1201 tatctacctt cgttggggcg gttggagggt ttaaccaaac ttctttacgt aaaattatgg
     1261 cttactcatc tattaaccat ttagggtgaa tgttggctgg ggtacttttg agcaacctat
     1321 actgggttac ttattttggg ttttattgtt ttctgagatt ttcgatttta gtaagatttc
     1381 accacctcca actttcacac cttaaacaaa ttttcctaat ttctgatccc aacaacttca
     1441 ataaaatctt cgtgttttct aatttcctct cactaggggg tctcccacct tttattgggt
     1501 ttatccctaa atggctagta cttcaaggac taacttctca agggaacttt ttattagggg
     1561 gtacattagt tgtgctaact ttagtggttc tattttatta cctgcgcacc ttttttcctg
     1621 ccgccctcgt tactaccagc tcccataaat gaggaattac ccaaatttac tgggcacccc
     1681 ttaatgtagg gctcaccagt ctctctttac tagggttccc cctcttcccc ctcctttacc
     1741 ctttatttta agactttatg ttaataaaca aataaccttc aaagttatta ttaaaagttt
     1801 aaatctttta agtcttagta taatacattt ttaggattgc agcctaatgt tttccttaaa
     1861 ctacaaaacc tgatagggga gttcaacctc ctaaatagat ttacaatcta ctgcctattc
     1921 tcagccaccc tatcgcgaca atgattgttt tcaactaacc ataaggatat tggaacttta
     1981 tactttattt ttggggcttg atctggtata atcgggacat cgttaagttt gctcattcgg
     2041 gccgaattgg ggcaacctgg ttcgttaatt ggcgatgatc aaatctataa tgttattgta
     2101 actgcccatg cattcatcat aattttcttt atagtaatac ctattataat tgggggattc
     2161 ggtaattgac ttgtcccctt aatgctcggt gcccctgata tagccttccc ccggataaat
     2221 aatataagtt tttgactttt accccctgcc ctaaccctgt tactagctag cagtatggtg
     2281 gaaagagggg caggaactgg gtggactgtc taccctcccc tagcctctgg gatcgctcac
     2341 gcgggaggat ctgtagacct cgccatcttt tctctacatc tagccggtgt gtcatctatt
     2401 ttaggggcag taaacttcat taccactact attaatatac gagcaagcgg tataacaata
     2461 gaccgaatcc ccctttttgt ttggtccgta ttaattacgg ccatcttact tctcctatct
     2521 ctccctgttt tagccggggc catcacgata ctactaaccg accggaacct aaatacctca
     2581 ttctttgacc ccgcgggagg gggtgacccc attctttacc agcatctatt ttggttcttc
     2641 ggccacccag aagtctatat tttaatcctc ccgggattcg gtataatttc acacattatt
     2701 agccaagaaa gagggaaaaa ggaagctttt ggttcgctgg gtataattta tgccatgctg
     2761 gctattggcc tcttagggtt cgttgtttga gctcaccata tatttaccgt tgggatagat
     2821 gtagataccc gagcatattt caccgctgcc actataatta ttgccgtccc aacagggatt
     2881 aaaattttta gttgactggc gacacttcat ggtgcccaac taaattacag cccttcctta
     2941 ctttgagcac tcgggttcgt ctttctcttc acgatcgggg gtttaacagg agtggttcta
     3001 gcaaattcct ctattgatat tgttcttcat gatacttatt acgtagtagc tcactttcac
     3061 tatgtacttt ctatgggggc agttttcgct atcataggag gggtgatcca ttggttccct
     3121 ctttttacag ggttaaccct gaacccccag tgactcaaaa ttcacttcct agttatattt
     3181 gtcggggtaa acttaacttt ctttccgcag cattttctag gtttgagagg gatacctcgt
     3241 cgatactctg attaccccga tgcctacact gcctgaaatg tcgtatctac agtagggtca
     3301 acgatttcac ttctaggggt tctaatacta gtctttattg tttgagaggc tcttgtgagt
     3361 caccgacaag ttctatatcc cctacagctg tcctcttctg tcgagtgatt tcacgccctt
     3421 cctcccgccg agcatagata cagtgaactc ccaactttat taaacttcta atgtggcaga
     3481 gtagtgctgt gggtttaagc cccacccaga aagatttatc tttcgttaga atatggcgac
     3541 atgggctaat ctaggattcc aggatagtaa ttcacccctt atggaacaat taactttctt
     3601 tcatgaccac acccttctta ttcttgttat gattacaact ctggtaggtt atttaataac
     3661 caccatacta tttaaccctt ctgtaaaccg ggtactttta caaggtcaaa ctattgaaat
     3721 tatttggaca attctccccg ctgtaattct aatcttcatt gctctcccat ctcttcggct
     3781 tctctatata ctggatgagg tgagtaaccc cgccgtcact ttaaaaacaa ttgggcatca
     3841 atgatactga agttacgagt attccgattt tacccaacta gaattcgatt cttatatgat
     3901 ccccacaaac gaactccctg aaagagggtt tcgactacta gaggtagaca ctcgggttgt
     3961 tcttcctata aaaacccaaa ttcggattct catctcagca gctgatgtcc tccattcctg
     4021 ggctctccct agcgcagggg taaaagtaga tgccatacct ggccgtctca accaaacaag
     4081 cttccttata aatcgtcccg gcttatttta tgggcagtgt tctgaaattt gtggggctaa
     4141 tcatagtttt atacccatcg ttattgagag cgcccccaca aatgtctttc tggcgtgagc
     4201 ttctaaaata agtatgtcct cactagatgt ctgaaggtaa gtaatggtct cttaaaccac
     4261 tcatagtaaa gtcacatcta cttctagtgg aaaggttagt taaaataata ttagtatgtc
     4321 acgctaaagt taggagttca acctcctacc ttttaatacc tcaaatagca cccctcagat
     4381 ggatcatctt atttgtaatt tttgcaacaa ccttcctcct ttttagtgta attagttatt
     4441 tccttttccc tttatcagct acagcttcct taaaatctag cgggggtcta tcctcatcac
     4501 ccttcaattg aaaatgataa ctaacctatt ttccgttttt gacccaagta gttccatttt
     4561 agggctctct ctaaactgat ctagcacctt cctcggaatt ttaatcctcc ccatcactta
     4621 ttggttagtc ccttcccggt ataatctcat ttgaaactcc gtcacttcta ccctccataa
     4681 agaattttct acacttctcg ggccccaagg tcatgtggga agaactttcc tctttattag
     4741 cttatttacc ataattttat ttaataacct attagggtta ttcccttata tttttacaag
     4801 ctctagacac ctcgttttca ccctaacctt agcccttccc ttgtggttaa gttttataat
     4861 ttatgggtga ttaaatcaca cccaacatat atttgctcac ttagtacccc aaggtacccc
     4921 agctgtcctc atacccttca tggtgtgtat tgaaacgatt agaaacatca tccgccccgg
     4981 gacgttagct gtccgacttg ctgccaatat aatcgccggg cacttactca taaccttaat
     5041 aggaaatact gggcccagtc tcgccttcgg gttagtaagc cttctcctat taggacaaat
     5101 agccctactc cttctagagt ctgccgtcgc tattatccaa tcctatgttt ttgctgttct
     5161 tagaacttta tactccagtg aggtaaatta atgtccgcac ataataatca cccctaccac
     5221 ttagtcgatc aaagtccttg accccttacc ggagctatcg gtgctatggc tactcttaga
     5281 ggtctcgtcc aatgatttca cttctacaac acccaacttc ttactcttgg agttacaatt
     5341 accctgctaa ccataattca atgatgacga gatgtgacgc gtgagggaac gttccagggt
     5401 ctccatacac acattgtaac gctaggttta cgttggggga taattctatt tattgtttct
     5461 gaagttttct tcttcatctc cttcttttga gccttctttc acagaagctt atcccctaca
     5521 atcgagctag ggtctatttg accccctgta ggaatttccc cctttaaccc tctacaaatc
     5581 cccctactta ataccgccat tcttttagct tccggaatta ctgttacttg agcccatcac
     5641 gcgctcataa gtggccaaca ttcccaaact ttacaaggtt tatttttcac ggtcctccta
     5701 ggaatttatt ttagtatcct ccaggcttat gagtacatag aagccccctt ttcaatcgcc
     5761 gatgcaattt atggatcctc attctttatg gctactggat ttcacggact ccacgttatt
     5821 atcgggacta ccttcctggg agcctgctta ggacgccact acttcgaaca cttttcacct
     5881 aaccaccact ttgggtttga agctgctgct tggtactgac attttgtaga tgtagtttgg
     5941 ttattcctat atgtctcaat ttattgatga ggtagttaac ggcttattta gtatagaagt
     6001 atatttggct tccaaccaaa aggcctgaat tccagattaa gtattgctcc ttgtcagttt
     6061 aattgctatc accctgatcc taatcgccac tttagtaata ggactagcct ccctactctc
     6121 taaaaaagac accaccgatc gggaaaagag atctccattt gagtgtggat tcgatcccaa
     6181 ctgctcatcc cgcctaccgt tttcactccg gttcttctta atcgccgtta tttttctaat
     6241 tttcgacgta gaaattgctc tcctcctgcc cctagttctc cttttaaatt ttgcggccct
     6301 tttcccctgg ttcctcacaa cttctgcctt cttgattatt cttcttgcag ggttgtacca
     6361 tgagtggcac caaggtgctc tcaactgagc caactagggc tgtagttaac cataatattt
     6421 gatttgcaat caaaaggtac cttcttgggt ctgccttaag taagaagcga attttgcacc
     6481 cagtttcgac ctggttctag gtggtcacac ccttacttga acgaagccaa agagaggcct
     6541 atcactgtta atgataaaaa tgatgttaaa tccgtttaag gtataaagtc acgtaagaaa
     6601 gccgctaact ttctctctag cagttaaact ctgttaatac ctttgttcat gtagtttact
     6661 taaaacgtta cattttcact gtaaggaagg gctaaagccc cataaatacc caagaatcta
     6721 agatttcctt aacagcttca atgttatgct ctaattaagc tacttaggtt taaattaaaa
     6781 gaaatataag taacacagta aaccatatca caaatcctgt taaataaatc ttcaagtcat
     6841 tttgttgaac ctcttgagcc atttgagatg ttctaagaat cacctcatac aagccctgtg
     6901 cccccaaaaa ttccgaccac ccctggtctc ctgttgagct tacttggtat ctctttccca
     6961 agggaaaatt agatacccct aatgtaaata atataggtat aaaccacatg gaccccacaa
     7021 aattaactac actaaaagaa tttaaacttt tatttctcat tccaatgcta aatgtggcag
     7081 cctccaaacc aattcaagca ccgagcagtc tgacaaacaa cgccaataat tttaaagtcc
     7141 aggggaggca aattattaaa ggagcaggaa ataatcacca ccctaaaata ctccctccaa
     7201 atacagatat tactattaaa cctcccattc caataaatat attatagctc tcgtcaccca
     7261 tagggtgaca tgtagataaa ttaggattac ctgttaagct ataataaacc aatcgccctc
     7321 tataacaaac ggttaacccc gtagagacaa aataaaggaa aaacaccaac aaactagaaa
     7381 tccctatccc tactatttcc aagatcaaat ccttggaata aaaccccgcc aaaaatggta
     7441 ttccgcataa agccaaattt gccactctca tgcaccccac agtataaggt atttgggaaa
     7501 ccaaactccc tatattgcga atatcctgag aatccttcat attatgaatt acagcacctg
     7561 cacatataaa aaggagagcc ttaaataacg catgtgctaa caagtgaaaa tacgccaact
     7621 tagtcattcc tatagctaaa acgcttatta ttaaccctaa ttggcttaat gtcgataaag
     7681 caataatttt cttcaagtca aactcaaaat ttgccccaag gcctgctata aatatagtca
     7741 acccggccac taacaataaa aattttgatg cagatctacc ctccagtaag gggctaaatc
     7801 gaattaacaa atacacgcca gctgttacta gagttgaaga gtggacaagc gcagatactg
     7861 gagtaggagc cgccatagca gccggcagcc aggcagaaaa aggaatttgt gcactttttg
     7921 tcatcgcagc tagtaccact aaccaggcaa ttacttctat ttcccgggaa gatttcataa
     7981 cttctaaata ataaatataa ttataactcc caaaattaag tattcaagca atagccatta
     8041 aaagtgccac atcaccaatt cggtttctca gggctgtcaa catccccgca ttataagatt
     8101 tcacattttg gtaataaatt actaaacagt aagaaacaag tcccaaacca tcccaaccta
     8161 ataaaattct aatcaagttt ggactaatga ttagcagtat tatggaaagt acaaatatta
     8221 agactaacaa aataaaacga ttcatattgc tatcacccgc catatattcc tgactgtaaa
     8281 aaataactaa agaagaaatt aataaaacca aacttataaa aattaaggcc attcaatcta
     8341 ataaaatagt tattacaaca tgtactcctt gaaggttaag aacttcccat tctaagaata
     8401 aggtgaaatc ttgtatcaaa tagaaaaccc caaaccacaa acataccatt cttctaatta
     8461 ttaaaaatac caaactaacc ccacatacag ataaagctca taatatagct taaaataaaa
     8521 ttatatcccc aacgccacaa gttggaattt tgcccttaaa ctatttaagc taaattcata
     8581 aaagtcctgg ttcactcttc aaaatcagta aatttaaagg aacccaatga aggagtaaaa
     8641 ctaggtactc ccgcacatat ccccctatat tagagtagct tcttacatta aaagccccat
     8701 gttgactata tgagtacagg tataaggtat acgcagctct gaaaaaagaa attaatatta
     8761 aagctcttat tcttaatcaa gaccaggcaa caatactatt taatagtctg atctccccta
     8821 aaagattcaa ggatggtggg gccgctatat tagcagctct taataaaaac caccataagc
     8881 tgaggctcgg cattaaatta ataagcccct tgttaataag tattctacga ctcccaaatc
     8941 gctcgtaagt catattcacc aaacagaata accccgatga acaaagaccg tgagcaatta
     9001 ttatcgtaaa cgccccgcac gtccctcaat aatttatagt cataatacca gaaagaacta
     9061 gccctatgtg agcaaccgag gagtaagcaa ctaacgattt taaatctctt tgccggagac
     9121 aaattaatct cactaaaact cccccgacaa gtctaatact cacccataaa catctataaa
     9181 taaaattgct cacagccaaa gcccctaata cacgtaccaa accatacccc cctaatttta
     9241 gtaaaactcc cgctaaaatt atagaacctc ttactggggc ttctacatgg gccttaggaa
     9301 gccataaatg aactaaaaat atcggtattt ttaccaagaa agccaaaatt atcactaaat
     9361 aaagtactaa actgcaacta ttatttgccc aaccttgtaa aaaaggtaaa aataaagaac
     9421 caaaagaatt ataaaaaaca aaaatgccaa ttaacaaagg taaagaagcc aataacgtat
     9481 aaaatagtaa atatgtgccc gcctggatac gctcgggttg gtaccctcac cctaaaatca
     9541 aaaacaatgt aggaattaaa gatgcctcaa aataaatata gaaaaataga aggcttgtgc
     9601 tactaaatgt taaataaagt ataagcagta aaaacaaaat caaaaactta aaaagaggac
     9661 gaccaaattt cgagttcatc actccctggc tagcgctcca tatcaacgca caaatccaaa
     9721 aactcaataa aatcagaccg taagaaagga catcacaacc taaataagag ctaacacaac
     9781 tccatatatg gggtatagta tacagtatta tgaaaagaaa agtagcaagg tacaggccgg
     9841 cgtggatcaa atgccaagac ttataacgat aaattaaagg ggtcataaat aaaactatta
     9901 ttaagagctt taacatatta acattctaaa agattgaaaa taatcattac catgagttcg
     9961 aataatagaa acaagaattg ataaccccaa agcaccctca caaacaataa atgttaaaaa
    10021 caccattgta aaataaagct ccgacccctt agtcactaaa aataggtata ttaatatata
    10081 caatgataag gcaataaatt ctaaactcaa taaagtcatt aaaagatgct ttcgccgtga
    10141 agaaaacaca tatatcccaa ctaaaaccga taaaaccacc aagccgagat aatataattt
    10201 taacatttac aattttactc cttaaaaaag aatgtagggc tcaagatggg ccttactgac
    10261 atttagccct caacgtttta gtagtttaac aaaacatcgg tcttgtaagc cgaaattggg
    10321 aggtccccta aaatttcaag ggcaaaacaa acgttctctc ttcagtcccc aaaactaata
    10381 ttttattaaa ctaccccttg ttttgaccac ctctctatta ttactttcta ctaccgttgt
    10441 aagtagttta tttctattca tgacacaccc cctagccata ggattaattt tacttatcca
    10501 aacgtgcctt gtcgccctct ttacaggatc ccttacttcc ctgttctgat tcggatatat
    10561 tcttttcctc gtgtttcttg gaggtatgct cgtacttttt atttacatga cgagcctcgc
    10621 atccaatgaa atattttcac tctcaagtcc tcttgtgata tcacttctac ccttgtttat
    10681 tggaagcagt atcattatag gggcaggggt ccaattattt gactgagcct acccttctgg
    10741 cctaagaaac gaaacttttg aacccattct cagaaataac ccgctaccta tcctcattct
    10801 aaaacttttt agatccctat cggcccattt aactattctt cttgcttgtt atttatttct
    10861 caccctaatt gctgttgttc acatcacaag ttttaatcaa ggccctcttc gaactcactt
    10921 aatttaatgt ataaacccct acgccttcaa caccccctct ttaaaattgc taatggggcc
    10981 cttgtcgatc tacctgcacc ctccaatctt tccacgtgat ggaattttgg gtctctgtta
    11041 ggcctctgct taggtgtcca aatcgttaca ggactcttcc tcgccataca ctatgtcccc
    11101 catattgact tagctttctc aagtgttact cacatttgcc gagatgttaa ttatggttga
    11161 ttattgcgaa ctttacatgc taatggtgcc tctatattct ttgtttgtat ttatctacat
    11221 attgggcgag gtatatacta cggttcttat aattatactc acacttgaat aattggggtc
    11281 ctaattttgt ttttagtaat agggaccgct tttataggct atgtcttacc ttggggccaa
    11341 atatctttct ggggtgcaac tgtaattact aacctcctat ccgccgttcc ctatctcggc
    11401 acaatacttg tccaatgggt atgagggggc tttgccgtgg ataacgctac acttacacga
    11461 ttttttacct tccacttcct tttacccttc ctcgtagctg cagctacgat aatccacctc
    11521 ctcttcttac accaaacagg ttctaacaac cctattgggg taaacagaaa cctagataag
    11581 atccctttcc acccctactt ttcctttaag gatattgtcg gattcggtac cctgttaata
    11641 atcctgacca tcctcactct tttgaacccc taccttctgg gagaccctga taattttatt
    11701 cccgccaacc cactagttac accggtccat atccaaccgg aatggtactt tttattcgct
    11761 tacgccatcc tgcgatctat ccctaataag cttgggggag taatcgccct tgtcctttca
    11821 atcgctattc tattcatttt accaatcacc aacaagtcca agtttcgagg tatggaattc
    11881 taccccttaa gccaagtttt attctgagcc ctattcactg ttgtctgcct tctcacttgg
    11941 ttaggagccc gtcccgtaga ggcaccctat attctcctag gtcaaatctt aaccgtagtt
    12001 tacttctcct actaccttct taacccccta tccttaaaat cttgggattc cttaattcga
    12061 tggccaaata attattggat aatatttgtt ttgaaagcat gttaaagagg ttcgactcct
    12121 cttttggtct tactcaatat tttccattta aaccccaagg actaaaagcc caccaaaaaa
    12181 gagtaagtaa ttgagagctg cggggaggta acttttccac gctaaaaata tcaacttatc
    12241 gtatcggaat cggggtaaag ttccccgcac ccaaataaac ataaacgcca aactcaccaa
    12301 cttaatataa aatgaaaagg tgtaaatact cgagcctaaa aacaaaatta caaaaagcat
    12361 tcttataaat aaaattctag cgtactctgc taaaaagata agagcaaaac ctcctcttct
    12421 atattctaca ttaaacccag aaactaattc cgactccccc tctgcgaaat caaagggggt
    12481 tcggttagtt tctgctaagc aggaagcaaa ccacatcata gcgagtggta aagctaagca
    12541 cacaaaccaa ataccctcct ggtattttct aaaatccaat acgtggtatc tttccaccag
    12601 gaaaacgaac gacagtaaaa tcagggctaa tcttacctca taggagattg tttgagctac
    12661 agctcgcagc ccccccaaaa gtgcatagtt agaattagat gcccaacctg ccatcattac
    12721 tgtatacacc cctattcttg tgcatcttaa gaaaaataaa agacccaaat taaaattgta
    12781 tatccctact cataaaggga acactgccca aaccaccaat gccaagaata atctaaaaat
    12841 aggagaaata tagtagggga tgtaattact taccgtaggg taagtttgct cctttgtaaa
    12901 caatttaata gcatccgcaa aaggttgggg aataccccaa attcccactt tgttcggacc
    12961 ctttcgaatt tgtacataac ctagaacttt acgctctagt aaagttagaa acgcaacacc
    13021 taccaaaaca caaactatca acaatacact agcccctaaa cttaaaagtg cgtctgtccc
    13081 caacatatat tgcctggggc gataacccca tatttagatt ctaaatctag agcactactc
    13141 tgccaaagca ataatattct ttaattaaag aattatccct aatatttggt cctttcgtac
    13201 taaaatattt tgtttattaa ggatagaaac cgacctggct cacgccggtc tgaactcaga
    13261 tcatgtaaag ttttaagggt cgaacagacc ccaactctaa gcggctgcac ctaaaattac
    13321 ctttaatcca acatcgaggt cgcaacccct cttatcgata tgaactctca aaaaggatta
    13381 cgctgttatc cctaaggtaa cttaattttt tattcattat ttatggatcc tttattcact
    13441 tattatgttt tacataaggt aagttaattt attaccccgt caccccaaca taataaaatt
    13501 tagctttaag taacatattt tcctaaaggc ttaagcctaa tttatgaagt tctatagggt
    13561 cttctcgtcc tttaatatta ttttagcctt ttaactaaaa agttaatttc ttctttttta
    13621 tggagacagt ttgtacctcg tcccaccttt catcccagcc tctaattaag aggctaatga
    13681 ttatgctacc tttgcacggt caaaataccg cggcccttaa aagtttcagt gggcaggtaa
    13741 gacctcttac ataccccaga ggcgatgttt ttgataaaca ggcgggcaca actttgccga
    13801 attccttaat aaaatatacc ctcaatattc attttatcat tatcccactt tgcttcttat
    13861 ttacaaaatt gtttcaatat ctatttaaac tagcaaaatt cttcttaacc aagataaact
    13921 ataacatcct tttggtggct acttttaaac ctacaccctt tcgtaaattc caaatttata
    13981 aaataaatta gagcttatcc cctaaaattt ttgtactcgg ttgctaaacc ccctatcaca
    14041 tagtactaca cctaatacct gaattaaatt catttcttga aaaactagat accttaaaga
    14101 tcgactagca tttcactcct aactaagtat ggtaaataaa tttgccactt taaccaattt
    14161 actaagttag ccctccttat atcgagattt taatattctt ccctatattt aataaaccct
    14221 gatacaaaag gtacgttacg taacttcttt tatttagtgc ttatattctt tcacaaatcc
    14281 ttcacagtac ttactttaac aatcccttcg ctatacccta ctcaaactaa aaattctttt
    14341 attaattctt attttaccaa ttttgccctt aaacctcaaa acaaaccgaa ttgcacggtt
    14401 ctaaacccag tgtaagtggg gtgctgccta tttagctatg ttccgccatt ctaggggcac
    14461 cttccggtac acctactatg ttacgactta tctcattgaa tacgagagcg acgggcgatg
    14521 tgtgcacgat ttagagctga tattataccc tcatggtcga cagtattact tccaaatcca
    14581 ccttctagcc ttttacacaa aactttccgt gttaaattct tttattgtaa ttcacctctc
    14641 cttaaacatt aactgcacct tgacctgaca tactctctca taagattctg aaaatacttt
    14701 cccaaaattt cctgatgacg gcggtataca agttgaccac aaatctaagt agaatcctcg
    14761 ggggttatcg attatagggc aaattcctct gaccagctaa accaccgcca aattttttga
    14821 gttttaagac catacctttt actactcagg acctcctata atacccagca tagtagggtc
    14881 tctaatccta gttttctttc tgggtctcca agtttcacct tattattttt tgccctttcc
    14941 accaattaaa aatttcacct aaaaatatac ccctttcgtg ctttaccctg actaacttta
    15001 tccaaaaatg ctctctcgta ttatttgtgt aaccgcggtc gctggcacaa atttggccaa
    15061 aactatttaa attcgccaac tctaagtttc cctaattttt aaaatcaaat actgcgctta
    15121 ttatcccacc cctttaggaa cttcatattt tacatgtaaa acaattttat agaaagcaca
    15181 tttaccaaaa taaaacttta ttctcgtagt ttctgcgcag gaccacgcac taaaacttaa
    15241 aaactttatg tggatc
//
